Addgene plasmid #83252: pAD-CMV-STAT5A-DN-CMV-GFP
Purpose: Adenoviral expression of STAT5A dominant negative with co-expression of GFP
Depositing lab: Andrew Brooks. Depositing organization: University of Queensland. Publication: STAT5 Activation in the Dermal Papilla Is Important for Hair Follicle Growth Phase Induction. Legrand JM, Roy E, Ellis JJ, Francois M, Brooks AJ, Khosrotehrani K. J Invest Dermatol. 2016 Sep;136(9):1781-91. doi: 10.1016/j.jid.2016.04.014. Epub 2016 Apr 27. PubMed 27131881.
Backbone
  Vector backbone: pAD/CMV/V5-DEST
  Backbone manufacturer: Invitrogen
  Vector type: Adenoviral
Growth in bacteria
  Bacterial resistance: Ampicillin, 100 μg/mL
  Growth temperature: 37°C
  Growth strain: Stbl3
  Copy number: Unknown
Gene/Insert 1
  Gene/Insert name: Stat5a (alt name: Signal transducer and activator of transcription 5A)
  Species: M. musculus (mouse)
  Mutation: C-terminal deletion of 135 nucleotides (dominant negative)
  Entrez Gene: Stat5a (a.k.a. STAT5)
  Promoter: CMV
  Cloning method: Gateway Cloning
  Sequencing primers: 5′ T7
Gene/Insert 2
  Gene/Insert name: eGFP
  Species: jellyfish
  Promoter: CMV
  Cloning method: Gateway Cloning
  Sequencing primers: 5′ GGTCTATATAAGCAGAGCTGGT
Terms and licenses: Academic/Nonprofit Terms; Industry Terms: Not Available to Industry
How to cite: pAD-CMV-STAT5A-DN-CMV-GFP was a gift from Andrew Brooks (Addgene plasmid # 83252 ; http://n2t.net/addgene:83252 ; RRID:Addgene_83252)
