[The description below was written by a language model from this plasmid's Addgene catalogue record and pLannotate feature annotations shown in this document.]
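Description:
pAD-CMV-STAT5A-DN-CMV-GFP is a large (about 38 kb) adenoviral vector plasmid built by Gateway recombination into the Invitrogen pAD/CMV/V5-DEST backbone. It carries a human adenovirus serotype 5 genome flanked by the two inverted terminal repeats, with the Ad5 Ψ packaging signal next to the left ITR. The feature table annotates the viral replication genes (DNA polymerase, preterminal protein, DNA-binding protein), VA RNAs, the late structural and packaging genes (hexon, penton base, fiber, IIIa, IX, IVa2, protease and others), several E4 open reading frames and only a few E3 reading frames. No E1 genes are annotated; the expression cassette sits in that left-end position, consistent with a replication-defective design that needs an E1-complementing producer line. Outside the ITRs, a high-copy ColE1/pUC-type origin and the AmpR β-lactamase gene provide propagation and ampicillin selection in E. coli. Short bom, tetracycline-resistance and HIV LTR matches appear to be cloning remnants or spurious annotation hits.

The payload lies between attB1 and attB2 and comprises two tandem transcription units. The backbone's CMV enhancer/promoter (followed by a T7 promoter) drives mouse Stat5a carrying a C-terminal deletion of 135 nucleotides, recorded as a dominant-negative form, and terminated by an SV40 poly(A) signal. A second CMV enhancer/promoter then drives EGFP, which uses the backbone's downstream HSV TK poly(A) signal. The backbone's V5 tag lies beyond attB2; whether it is fused to EGFP is not stated in the record. Independent GFP expression marks transduced cells. The construct is intended for producing adenovirus that blocks STAT5 signalling in mammalian cells, and the associated study concerns STAT5 activity in the hair follicle dermal papilla.
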