Features (pLannotate 1.2.2; 51 found; start..end, strand, type, name):
     41..82      +  CDS            V5 tag: epitope tag from simian virus 5
    166..214     +  polyA_signal   HSV TK poly(A) signal: herpes simplex virus thymidine kinase polyadenylation signal (Cole and Stacy, 1985)
    496..915     +  CDS            IX: CAP9_ADE05 - Experimental evidence at protein level: Swiss-Prot protein existence level 1. Structural component of the virion that acts as a cement protein on the capsid exterior and forms triskelion structures consisting of three molecules that stabilize three hexon trimers at the center of each icosahedral facet and fixes the peripentonal hexons. Dispensable for assembly. During virus entry, recruits the anterograde motor kinesin-1 to the capsid docked at the nuclear pore complex thereby subjecting the docked capsid to a pulling force. The resulting tension leads to capsid disruption, disper
   1002..2231    -  CDS            IVa2 (fragment): PKG1_ADEM1 - Protein inferred from homology: Swiss-Prot protein existence level 3. Component of the packaging machinery which encapsidates the viral DNA into preformed capsids and transcriptional activator of the viral major late promoter (MLP). Binds, along with packaging proteins 2 and 3, to the specific packaging sequence on the left end of viral genomic DNA and displays ATPase activity thereby providing the power stroke of the packaging machinery. The activity of packaging protein IVa2 is stimulated by protein 33K which acts as a terminase. May be the protein that pumps DNA into the capsid
   2087..5254    -  CDS            POL: DPOL_ADE05 - Experimental evidence at protein level: Swiss-Prot protein existence level 1. Eukaryotic-type DNA polymerase involved in viral genomic replication. DNA synthesis is protein primed, and acts in a strand displacement replication. Assembles in complex with viral pTP, DBP, host NFIA and host POU2F1/OCT1 on viral origin of replication. The polymerase covalently transfers dCMP onto pTP, thereby initiating complementary strand synthesis. From Human adenovirus C serotype 5 (HAdV-5) (Human adenovirus 5).
   5473..7476    -  CDS            PTP: TERM_ADE05 - Experimental evidence at protein level: Swiss-Prot protein existence level 1. Protein covalently bound to the viral DNA that acts as a primer for viral genomic replication by DNA strand displacement. Assembles on the viral origin of replication in an initiation complex with viral polymerase, DBP, host NFIA and host POU2F1/OCT1. During initiation, the polymerase covalently couples the first dCTP with Ser- 580 of pTP. The terminal protein stimulates the template activity over 20 fold compared to protein-free templates. Neo-synthesized viral genomes are linked to two preterminal prot
   7507..7663    +  ncRNA          VA: Accession: RF00102 - VA RNA
   7762..7919    +  ncRNA          VA: Accession: RF00102 - VA RNA
   7937..9181    +  CDS            L1: PKG3_ADE05 - Experimental evidence at protein level: Swiss-Prot protein existence level 1. Involved in viral genome packaging through its interaction with packaging proteins 1 and 2. After proteolytic cleavage by adenovirus protease, L1 52/55k protein is removed from the capsid during viral maturation. From Human adenovirus C serotype 5 (HAdV-5) (Human adenovirus 5).
   9205..10959   +  CDS            CAP3_ADE05: Experimental evidence at protein level: Swiss-Prot protein existence level 1. Structural component of the virion that acts as a cement protein on the capsid exterior and which mediates the interactions between the hexons, including the peripentonal hexons, and reaches all the way to the penton vertices. Two hexon linking proteins IIIa, one from each facet, stabilize the unique edge interface between a pair of facets. As the virus enters the host cell, hexon linking proteins IIIa are shed concomitant with virion acidification in the endosome. During virus assembly, seems to play a role in the s
  11043..12755   +  CDS            L2: CAPSP_ADE05 - Experimental evidence at protein level: Swiss-Prot protein existence level 1. Major capsid protein that self-associates to form penton base pentamers, each in the shape of a pentagon, situated at the 12 vertices of the pseudo T=25 capsid. Involved in virus secondary attachment to host cell after initial attachment by the fiber protein. Binds host integrin heterodimer ITGAV-ITGB5 (alphaV-beta5) thereby triggering clathrin-mediated endocytosis of virions. Mediates initial virus attachment to CXADR-negative cells. Binding to integrins ITGAV-ITGB5 also seems to induce macropinocytosi
  12765..13358   +  CDS            L2: NP_ADE02 - Experimental evidence at protein level: Swiss-Prot protein existence level 1. Plays a role in the inhibition of host immune response within the nucleus. Interacts with cellular nucleosomes and immobilizes the host immune danger signal HMGB1 on chromatin. In turn, prevents HMGB1 release out of the cell and thus decreases inflammation. Plays also a role in the wrapping and condensation of the viral DNA. May also promote viral genome import into the nucleus. From Human adenovirus C serotype 2 (HAdV-2) (Human adenovirus 2).
  13431..14534   +  CDS            L2: CORE5_ADE05 - Experimental evidence at protein level: Swiss-Prot protein existence level 1. Associates loosely with the viral DNA to form an outer shell around the nucleoprotein-DNA complex and links it with the capsid by binding the endosome lysis protein. Dissociates from the viral genome during entry. Might be involved in nuclear capsid assembly of the viral particles through its association with NPM1/nucleophosmin. From Human adenovirus C serotype 5 (HAdV-5) (Human adenovirus 5).
  14565..14804   +  CDS            COR10_ADE02: Experimental evidence at protein level: Swiss-Prot protein existence level 1. [Pre-core protein X]: Interacts with the viral DNA and aids in tightly condensing it within the capsid. Cleavage of pre-core protein X may serve to partially relax this structure within the mature virion prior to its entry into the nucleus. From Human adenovirus C serotype 2 (HAdV-2) (Human adenovirus 2).
  14890..15639   +  CDS            L3: CAP6_ADE05 - Experimental evidence at protein level: Swiss-Prot protein existence level 1. [Protease cofactor]: Cofactor that activates the viral protease. Binds to viral protease in a 1:1 ratio. From Human adenovirus C serotype 5 (HAdV-5) (Human adenovirus 5).
  15729..18584   +  CDS            L3 (sequence partly withheld): CAPSH_ADE05 - Experimental evidence at protein level: Swiss-Prot protein existence level 1. Major capsid protein that self-associates to form 240 hexon trimers, each in the shape of a hexagon, building most of the pseudo T=25 capsid. Assembled into trimeric units with the help of the chaperone shutoff protein. Transported by pre-protein VI to the nucleus where it associates with other structural proteins to form an empty capsid. Might be involved, through its interaction with host dyneins, in the intracellular microtubule-dependent transport of incoming viral capsid to the nucleus. From Human
  18620..19231   +  CDS            L3: PRO_ADE05 - Experimental evidence at transcript level: Swiss-Prot protein existence level 2. Cleaves viral precursor proteins (pTP, pIIIa, pVI, pVII, pVIII, and pX) inside newly assembled particles giving rise to mature virions. Protease complexed to its cofactor slides along the viral DNA to specifically locate and cleave the viral precursors. Mature virions have a weakened organization compared to the unmature virions, thereby facilitating subsequent uncoating. Without maturation, the particle lacks infectivity and is unable to uncoat. Late in adenovirus infection, in the cytoplasm, may part
  19333..20919   -  CDS            DBP: DNB2_ADE05 - Experimental evidence at protein level: Swiss-Prot protein existence level 1. Plays a role in the elongation phase of viral strand displacement replication by unwinding the template in an ATP- independent fashion, employing its capacity to form multimers. Also enhances the rate of initiation. Released from template upon second strand synthesis. Assembles in complex with viral pTP, viral pol, host NFIA and host POU2F1/OCT1 on viral origin of replication. Covers the whole ssDNA genome during synthesis. The complementary strand synthesis induces its relese from DNA template. May inhi
  20948..23368   +  CDS            L4: SHUT_ADE05 - Experimental evidence at protein level: Swiss-Prot protein existence level 1. Protein that inhibits host translation while promoting late viral translation by ribosome shunting. Blocks host cap-dependent translation by binding to eIF4G, displacing MKNK1 from cap initiation complexes and preventing EIF4E phosphorylation. Binds to the tripartite leader sequence of viral late mRNAs and recruits host eIF4G, PABPC1/poly-A binding protein and 40S ribosomes subunits on viral mRNAs, allowing ribosome shunting and efficient translation of late viral mRNAs even though conventional translati
  23581..23970   +  CDS            SF33K_ADE02 (fragment): Experimental evidence at protein level: Swiss-Prot protein existence level 1. Probably functions as the small terminase that is part of the molecular motor that translocates genomic DNA in empty capsid during DNA packaging. This motor is located at a unique vertex and comprises at least the IVa2 ATPase, the small terminase 33K and probably a portal. Forms a ring-like structure of about 17 nm in which genomic DNA is translocated into the capsid. Stimulates IVa2 ATPase activity in the presence of the viral genome. Once the DNA is packaged, the terminase detaches: the 33K protein is present in th
  24061..24741   +  CDS            L4: CAP8_ADE05 - Experimental evidence at protein level: Swiss-Prot protein existence level 1. [Hexon-linking protein-C]: Structural component of the virion that acts as a cement protein on the capsid interior and which glue the peripentonal hexons and group-of-nine hexons together. From Human adenovirus C serotype 5 (HAdV-5) (Human adenovirus 5).
  24745..25065   +  CDS            E312_ADE02: Experimental evidence at protein level: Swiss-Prot protein existence level 1. From Human adenovirus C serotype 2 (HAdV-2) (Human adenovirus 2).
  25480..25845   +  CDS            E3145_ADE02: Experimental evidence at protein level: Swiss-Prot protein existence level 1. May prevent Nf-kappaB activation by immune signals like Tumor necrosis factor, presumably by inhibiting NFKB1 dimer DNA-binding. May act directly at the TNF receptor to inhibit signaling. From Human adenovirus C serotype 2 (HAdV-2) (Human adenovirus 2).
  25876..26040   -  CDS            UXP_ADE05 (fragment): Experimental evidence at transcript level: Swiss-Prot protein existence level 2. Might play a role in viral replication since it is associated with viral replication centers. Seems to have an effect on DBP localization. From Human adenovirus C serotype 5 (HAdV-5) (Human adenovirus 5).
  26051..27793   +  CDS            SPIKE_ADE05: Experimental evidence at protein level: Swiss-Prot protein existence level 1. Forms spikes that protrude from each vertex of the icosahedral capsid. Interacts with host coxsackievirus and adenovirus receptor CXADR located at the cell tight junctions to provide virion initial attachment to target cell. The fiber protein binds to CXADR with a higher affinity than CXADR binds to itself, thereby blocking the cell-cell adhesion function of CXADR dimers and leading to local disruption of the tight junction. Fiber protein present on neo- synthesized particles may thus disrupt the junctional integrity
  27926..28003   -  CDS            E417_ADE03: Protein predicted: Swiss-Prot protein existence level 4. From Human adenovirus B serotype 3 (HAdV-3) (Human adenovirus 3).
  28205..29086   -  CDS            E434_ADE02: Experimental evidence at protein level: Swiss-Prot protein existence level 1. Plays a major role to prevent cellular inhibition of viral genome replication by nuclear bodies. Assembles an SCF-like E3 ubiquitin ligase complex based on the cellular proteins ELOB, ELOC, CUL5 and RBX1, in cooperation with viral E1B-55K. This viral RING-type ligase ubiquitinates cellular substrates prior to proteasomal degradation: p53/TP53, LIG4, MRE11-RAD50-NBS1 (MRN) complex, ITGA3, DAXX and BLM. From Human adenovirus C serotype 2 (HAdV-2) (Human adenovirus 2).
  29365..29712   -  CDS            E411_ADE05: Experimental evidence at protein level: Swiss-Prot protein existence level 1. From Human adenovirus C serotype 5 (HAdV-5) (Human adenovirus 5).
  29712..29954   -  CDS            E4RF2_ADE02 (fragment): Protein predicted: Swiss-Prot protein existence level 4. From Human adenovirus C serotype 2 (HAdV-2) (Human adenovirus 2).
  29941..30102   -  CDS            E4RF2_ADE02 (fragment): Protein predicted: Swiss-Prot protein existence level 4. From Human adenovirus C serotype 2 (HAdV-2) (Human adenovirus 2).
  30153..30536   -  CDS            E4RF1_ADE02: Experimental evidence at protein level: Swiss-Prot protein existence level 1. May modulate tight-junctions functions of infected cells through interactions with PDZ proteins. E4 ORF1 has ben show for Adenovirus 9 to interact with protein involved in tight junction regulation. May play a role in mTOR activation by activating PI3- kinase, thus overriding cellular checkpoint for translation. From Human adenovirus C serotype 2 (HAdV-2) (Human adenovirus 2).
  30846..30948   -  repeat_region  ITR: inverted terminal repeat of human adenovirus serotype 5 inverted
  31002..31123   +  CDS            TcR (fragment): tetracycline efflux protein; tet; confers resistance to tetracycline
  31172..31760   -  rep_origin     ori: high-copy-number ColE1/pMB1/pBR322/pUC origin of replication
  31912..32772   -  CDS            AmpR: β-lactamase; bla; confers resistance to ampicillin, carbenicillin, and related antibiotics
  32773..32877   -  promoter       AmpR promoter: bla
  33031..33133   +  repeat_region  ITR: inverted terminal repeat of human adenovirus serotype 5 inverted
  33221..33371   +  misc_signal    Ad5 Ψ: packaging signal for adenovirus serotype 5
  33562..33606   -  misc_feature   bom (fragment): basis of mobility region from pBR322
  33761..34140   +  enhancer       CMV enhancer: human cytomegalovirus immediate early enhancer
  34141..34344   +  promoter       CMV promoter: human cytomegalovirus (CMV) immediate early promoter
  34340..34373   +  LTR            5' LTR (truncated) (fragment): truncated 5' long terminal repeat (LTR) from HIV-1
  34389..34407   +  promoter       T7 promoter: promoter for bacteriophage T7 RNA polymerase
  34437..34461   +  protein_bind   attB1: mutant version of attB; recombination site for the Gateway® BP reaction BP Clonase™
  34462..36708   +  CDS            Stat5a (fragment): STA5A_MOUSE - Also known as Mgf, Mpf. Experimental evidence at protein level: Swiss-Prot protein existence level 1. Carries out a dual function: signal transduction and activation of transcription. Mediates cellular responses to the cytokine KITLG/SCF and other growth factors. May mediate cellular responses to activated FGFR1, FGFR2, FGFR3 and FGFR4. Binds to the GAS element and activates PRL-induced transcription. Regulates the expression of milk proteins during lactation. From Mus musculus (Mouse).
  36753..36837   +  CDS            large T antigen (fragment): large T antigen from SV40 (simian virus 40)
  36860..36981   +  polyA_signal   SV40 poly(A) signal: SV40 polyadenylation signal
  37067..37370   +  enhancer       CMV enhancer: human cytomegalovirus immediate early enhancer
  37371..37574   +  promoter       CMV promoter: human cytomegalovirus (CMV) immediate early promoter
  37619..38335   +  CDS            EGFP: EGFP is a basic (constitutively fluorescent) green fluorescent protein published in 1996, derived from Aequorea victoria. It is reported to be a rapidly-maturing weak dimer with moderate acid sensitivity.
  38366..15      -  protein_bind   attB2 (across the origin): mutant version of attB; recombination site for the Gateway® BP reaction BP Clonase™
>Addgene plasmid #83252 | pAD-CMV-STAT5A-DN-CMV-GFP | depositor full sequence | sequence record 158259 | pAD-CMV-STAT5A-DN-CMV-GFP sequence 38375 bps
CTTGTACAAAGTGGTTGATCTAGAGGGCCCGCGGTTCGAAGGTAAGCCTATCCCTAACCCTCTCCTCGGT
CTCGATTCTACGCGTACCGGTTAGTAATGAGTTTAAACGGGGGAGGCTAACTGAAACACGGAAGGAGACA
ATACCGGAAGGAACCCGCGCTATGACGGCAATAAAAAGACAGAATAAAACGCACGGGTGTTGGGTCGTTT
GTTCATAAACGCGGGGTTCGGTCCCAGGGCTGGCACTCTGTCGATACCCCACCGAGACCCCATTGGGGCC
AATACGCCCGCGTTTCTTCCTTTTCCCCACCCCACCCCCCAAGTTCGGGTGAAGGCCCAGGGCTCGCAGC
CAACGTCGGGGCGGCAGGCCCTGCCATAGCAGATCCGATTCGACAGATCACTGAAATGTGTGGGCGTGGC
TTAAGGGTGGGAAAGAATATATAAGGTGGGGGTCTTATGTAGTTTTGTATCTGTTTTGCAGCAGCCGCCG
CCGCCATGAGCACCAACTCGTTTGATGGAAGCATTGTGAGCTCATATTTGACAACGCGCATGCCCCCATG
GGCCGGGGTGCGTCAGAATGTGATGGGCTCCAGCATTGATGGTCGCCCCGTCCTGCCCGCAAACTCTACT
ACCTTGACCTACGAGACCGTGTCTGGAACGCCGTTGGAGACTGCAGCCTCCGCCGCCGCTTCAGCCGCTG
CAGCCACCGCCCGCGGGATTGTGACTGACTTTGCTTTCCTGAGCCCGCTTGCAAGCAGTGCAGCTTCCCG
TTCATCCGCCCGCGATGACAAGTTGACGGCTCTTTTGGCACAATTGGATTCTTTGACCCGGGAACTTAAT
GTCGTTTCTCAGCAGCTGTTGGATCTGCGCCAGCAGGTTTCTGCCCTGAAGGCTTCCTCCCCTCCCAATG
CGGTTTAAAACATAAATAAAAAACCAGACTCTGTTTGGATTTGGATCAAGCAAGTGTCTTGCTGTCTTTA
TTTAGGGGTTTTGCGCGCGCGGTAGGCCCGGGACCAGCGGTCTCGGTCGTTGAGGGTCCTGTGTATTTTT
TCCAGGACGTGGTAAAGGTGACTCTGGATGTTCAGATACATGGGCATAAGCCCGTCTCTGGGGTGGAGGT
AGCACCACTGCAGAGCTTCATGCTGCGGGGTGGTGTTGTAGATGATCCAGTCGTAGCAGGAGCGCTGGGC
GTGGTGCCTAAAAATGTCTTTCAGTAGCAAGCTGATTGCCAGGGGCAGGCCCTTGGTGTAAGTGTTTACA
AAGCGGTTAAGCTGGGATGGGTGCATACGTGGGGATATGAGATGCATCTTGGACTGTATTTTTAGGTTGG
CTATGTTCCCAGCCATATCCCTCCGGGGATTCATGTTGTGCAGAACCACCAGCACAGTGTATCCGGTGCA
CTTGGGAAATTTGTCATGTAGCTTAGAAGGAAATGCGTGGAAGAACTTGGAGACGCCCTTGTGACCTCCA
AGATTTTCCATGCATTCGTCCATAATGATGGCAATGGGCCCACGGGCGGCGGCCTGGGCGAAGATATTTC
TGGGATCACTAACGTCATAGTTGTGTTCCAGGATGAGATCGTCATAGGCCATTTTTACAAAGCGCGGGCG
GAGGGTGCCAGACTGCGGTATAATGGTTCCATCCGGCCCAGGGGCGTAGTTACCCTCACAGATTTGCATT
TCCCACGCTTTGAGTTCAGATGGGGGGATCATGTCTACCTGCGGGGCGATGAAGAAAACGGTTTCCGGGG
TAGGGGAGATCAGCTGGGAAGAAAGCAGGTTCCTGAGCAGCTGCGACTTACCGCAGCCGGTGGGCCCGTA
AATCACACCTATTACCGGGTGCAACTGGTAGTTAAGAGAGCTGCAGCTGCCGTCATCCCTGAGCAGGGGG
GCCACTTCGTTAAGCATGTCCCTGACTCGCATGTTTTCCCTGACCAAATCCGCCAGAAGGCGCTCGCCGC
CCAGCGATAGCAGTTCTTGCAAGGAAGCAAAGTTTTTCAACGGTTTGAGACCGTCCGCCGTAGGCATGCT
TTTGAGCGTTTGACCAAGCAGTTCCAGGCGGTCCCACAGCTCGGTCACCTGCTCTACGGCATCTCGATCC
AGCATATCTCCTCGTTTCGCGGGTTGGGGCGGCTTTCGCTGTACGGCAGTAGTCGGTGCTCGTCCAGACG
GGCCAGGGTCATGTCTTTCCACGGGCGCAGGGTCCTCGTCAGCGTAGTCTGGGTCACGGTGAAGGGGTGC
GCTCCGGGCTGCGCGCTGGCCAGGGTGCGCTTGAGGCTGGTCCTGCTGGTGCTGAAGCGCTGCCGGTCTT
CGCCCTGCGCGTCGGCCAGGTAGCATTTGACCATGGTGTCATAGTCCAGCCCCTCCGCGGCGTGGCCCTT
GGCGCGCAGCTTGCCCTTGGAGGAGGCGCCGCACGAGGGGCAGTGCAGACTTTTGAGGGCGTAGAGCTTG
GGCGCGAGAAATACCGATTCCGGGGAGTAGGCATCCGCGCCGCAGGCCCCGCAGACGGTCTCGCATTCCA
CGAGCCAGGTGAGCTCTGGCCGTTCGGGGTCAAAAACCAGGTTTCCCCCATGCTTTTTGATGCGTTTCTT
ACCTCTGGTTTCCATGAGCCGGTGTCCACGCTCGGTGACGAAAAGGCTGTCCGTGTCCCCGTATACAGAC
TTGAGAGGCCTGTCCTCGAGCGGTGTTCCGCGGTCCTCCTCGTATAGAAACTCGGACCACTCTGAGACAA
AGGCTCGCGTCCAGGCCAGCACGAAGGAGGCTAAGTGGGAGGGGTAGCGGTCGTTGTCCACTAGGGGGTC
CACTCGCTCCAGGGTGTGAAGACACATGTCGCCCTCTTCGGCATCAAGGAAGGTGATTGGTTTGTAGGTG
TAGGCCACGTGACCGGGTGTTCCTGAAGGGGGGCTATAAAAGGGGGTGGGGGCGCGTTCGTCCTCACTCT
CTTCCGCATCGCTGTCTGCGAGGGCCAGCTGTTGGGGTGAGTACTCCCTCTGAAAAGCGGGCATGACTTC
TGCGCTAAGATTGTCAGTTTCCAAAAACGAGGAGGATTTGATATTCACCTGGCCCGCGGTGATGCCTTTG
AGGGTGGCCGCATCCATCTGGTCAGAAAAGACAATCTTTTTGTTGTCAAGCTTGGTGGCAAACGACCCGT
AGAGGGCGTTGGACAGCAACTTGGCGATGGAGCGCAGGGTTTGGTTTTTGTCGCGATCGGCGCGCTCCTT
GGCCGCGATGTTTAGCTGCACGTATTCGCGCGCAACGCACCGCCATTCGGGAAAGACGGTGGTGCGCTCG
TCGGGCACCAGGTGCACGCGCCAACCGCGGTTGTGCAGGGTGACAAGGTCAACGCTGGTGGCTACCTCTC
CGCGTAGGCGCTCGTTGGTCCAGCAGAGGCGGCCGCCCTTGCGCGAGCAGAATGGCGGTAGGGGGTCTAG
CTGCGTCTCGTCCGGGGGGTCTGCGTCCACGGTAAAGACCCCGGGCAGCAGGCGCGCGTCGAAGTAGTCT
ATCTTGCATCCTTGCAAGTCTAGCGCCTGCTGCCATGCGCGGGCGGCAAGCGCGCGCTCGTATGGGTTGA
GTGGGGGACCCCATGGCATGGGGTGGGTGAGCGCGGAGGCGTACATGCCGCAAATGTCGTAAACGTAGAG
GGGCTCTCTGAGTATTCCAAGATATGTAGGGTAGCATCTTCCACCGCGGATGCTGGCGCGCACGTAATCG
TATAGTTCGTGCGAGGGAGCGAGGAGGTCGGGACCGAGGTTGCTACGGGCGGGCTGCTCTGCTCGGAAGA
CTATCTGCCTGAAGATGGCATGTGAGTTGGATGATATGGTTGGACGCTGGAAGACGTTGAAGCTGGCGTC
TGTGAGACCTACCGCGTCACGCACGAAGGAGGCGTAGGAGTCGCGCAGCTTGTTGACCAGCTCGGCGGTG
ACCTGCACGTCTAGGGCGCAGTAGTCCAGGGTTTCCTTGATGATGTCATACTTATCCTGTCCCTTTTTTT
TCCACAGCTCGCGGTTGAGGACAAACTCTTCGCGGTCTTTCCAGTACTCTTGGATCGGAAACCCGTCGGC
CTCCGAACGGTAAGAGCCTAGCATGTAGAACTGGTTGACGGCCTGGTAGGCGCAGCATCCCTTTTCTACG
GGTAGCGCGTATGCCTGCGCGGCCTTCCGGAGCGAGGTGTGGGTGAGCGCAAAGGTGTCCCTGACCATGA
CTTTGAGGTACTGGTATTTGAAGTCAGTGTCGTCGCATCCGCCCTGCTCCCAGAGCAAAAAGTCCGTGCG
CTTTTTGGAACGCGGATTTGGCAGGGCGAAGGTGACATCGTTGAAGAGTATCTTTCCCGCGCGAGGCATA
AAGTTGCGTGTGATGCGGAAGGGTCCCGGCACCTCGGAACGGTTGTTAATTACCTGGGCGGCGAGCACGA
TCTCGTCAAAGCCGTTGATGTTGTGGCCCACAATGTAAAGTTCCAAGAAGCGCGGGATGCCCTTGATGGA
AGGCAATTTTTTAAGTTCCTCGTAGGTGAGCTCTTCAGGGGAGCTGAGCCCGTGCTCTGAAAGGGCCCAG
TCTGCAAGATGAGGGTTGGAAGCGACGAATGAGCTCCACAGGTCACGGGCCATTAGCATTTGCAGGTGGT
CGCGAAAGGTCCTAAACTGGCGACCTATGGCCATTTTTTCTGGGGTGATGCAGTAGAAGGTAAGCGGGTC
TTGTTCCCAGCGGTCCCATCCAAGGTTCGCGGCTAGGTCTCGCGCGGCAGTCACTAGAGGCTCATCTCCG
CCGAACTTCATGACCAGCATGAAGGGCACGAGCTGCTTCCCAAAGGCCCCCATCCAAGTATAGGTCTCTA
CATCGTAGGTGACAAAGAGACGCTCGGTGCGAGGATGCGAGCCGATCGGGAAGAACTGGATCTCCCGCCA
CCAATTGGAGGAGTGGCTATTGATGTGGTGAAAGTAGAAGTCCCTGCGACGGGCCGAACACTCGTGCTGG
CTTTTGTAAAAACGTGCGCAGTACTGGCAGCGGTGCACGGGCTGTACATCCTGCACGAGGTTGACCTGAC
GACCGCGCACAAGGAAGCAGAGTGGGAATTTGAGCCCCTCGCCTGGCGGGTTTGGCTGGTGGTCTTCTAC
TTCGGCTGCTTGTCCTTGACCGTCTGGCTGCTCGAGGGGAGTTACGGTGGATCGGACCACCACGCCGCGC
GAGCCCAAAGTCCAGATGTCCGCGCGCGGCGGTCGGAGCTTGATGACAACATCGCGCAGATGGGAGCTGT
CCATGGTCTGGAGCTCCCGCGGCGTCAGGTCAGGCGGGAGCTCCTGCAGGTTTACCTCGCATAGACGGGT
CAGGGCGCGGGCTAGATCCAGGTGATACCTAATTTCCAGGGGCTGGTTGGTGGCGGCGTCGATGGCTTGC
AAGAGGCCGCATCCCCGCGGCGCGACTACGGTACCGCGCGGCGGGCGGTGGGCCGCGGGGGTGTCCTTGG
ATGATGCATCTAAAAGCGGTGACGCGGGCGAGCCCCCGGAGGTAGGGGGGGCTCCGGACCCGCCGGGAGA
GGGGGCAGGGGCACGTCGGCGCCGCGCGCGGGCAGGAGCTGGTGCTGCGCGCGTAGGTTGCTGGCGAACG
CGACGACGCGGCGGTTGATCTCCTGAATCTGGCGCCTCTGCGTGAAGACGACGGGCCCGGTGAGCTTGAG
CCTGAAAGAGAGTTCGACAGAATCAATTTCGGTGTCGTTGACGGCGGCCTGGCGCAAAATCTCCTGCACG
TCTCCTGAGTTGTCTTGATAGGCGATCTCGGCCATGAACTGCTCGATCTCTTCCTCCTGGAGATCTCCGC
GTCCGGCTCGCTCCACGGTGGCGGCGAGGTCGTTGGAAATGCGGGCCATGAGCTGCGAGAAGGCGTTGAG
GCCTCCCTCGTTCCAGACGCGGCTGTAGACCACGCCCCCTTCGGCATCGCGGGCGCGCATGACCACCTGC
GCGAGATTGAGCTCCACGTGCCGGGCGAAGACGGCGTAGTTTCGCAGGCGCTGAAAGAGGTAGTTGAGGG
TGGTGGCGGTGTGTTCTGCCACGAAGAAGTACATAACCCAGCGTCGCAACGTGGATTCGTTGATATCCCC
CAAGGCCTCAAGGCGCTCCATGGCCTCGTAGAAGTCCACGGCGAAGTTGAAAAACTGGGAGTTGCGCGCC
GACACGGTTAACTCCTCCTCCAGAAGACGGATGAGCTCGGCGACAGTGTCGCGCACCTCGCGCTCAAAGG
CTACAGGGGCCTCTTCTTCTTCTTCAATCTCCTCTTCCATAAGGGCCTCCCCTTCTTCTTCTTCTGGCGG
CGGTGGGGGAGGGGGGACACGGCGGCGACGACGGCGCACCGGGAGGCGGTCGACAAAGCGCTCGATCATC
TCCCCGCGGCGACGGCGCATGGTCTCGGTGACGGCGCGGCCGTTCTCGCGGGGGCGCAGTTGGAAGACGC
CGCCCGTCATGTCCCGGTTATGGGTTGGCGGGGGGCTGCCATGCGGCAGGGATACGGCGCTAACGATGCA
TCTCAACAATTGTTGTGTAGGTACTCCGCCGCCGAGGGACCTGAGCGAGTCCGCATCGACCGGATCGGAA
AACCTCTCGAGAAAGGCGTCTAACCAGTCACAGTCGCAAGGTAGGCTGAGCACCGTGGCGGGCGGCAGCG
GGCGGCGGTCGGGGTTGTTTCTGGCGGAGGTGCTGCTGATGATGTAATTAAAGTAGGCGGTCTTGAGACG
GCGGATGGTCGACAGAAGCACCATGTCCTTGGGTCCGGCCTGCTGAATGCGCAGGCGGTCGGCCATGCCC
CAGGCTTCGTTTTGACATCGGCGCAGGTCTTTGTAGTAGTCTTGCATGAGCCTTTCTACCGGCACTTCTT
CTTCTCCTTCCTCTTGTCCTGCATCTCTTGCATCTATCGCTGCGGCGGCGGCGGAGTTTGGCCGTAGGTG
GCGCCCTCTTCCTCCCATGCGTGTGACCCCGAAGCCCCTCATCGGCTGAAGCAGGGCTAGGTCGGCGACA
ACGCGCTCGGCTAATATGGCCTGCTGCACCTGCGTGAGGGTAGACTGGAAGTCATCCATGTCCACAAAGC
GGTGGTATGCGCCCGTGTTGATGGTGTAAGTGCAGTTGGCCATAACGGACCAGTTAACGGTCTGGTGACC
CGGCTGCGAGAGCTCGGTGTACCTGAGACGCGAGTAAGCCCTCGAGTCAAATACGTAGTCGTTGCAAGTC
CGCACCAGGTACTGGTATCCCACCAAAAAGTGCGGCGGCGGCTGGCGGTAGAGGGGCCAGCGTAGGGTGG
CCGGGGCTCCGGGGGCGAGATCTTCCAACATAAGGCGATGATATCCGTAGATGTACCTGGACATCCAGGT
GATGCCGGCGGCGGTGGTGGAGGCGCGCGGAAAGTCGCGGACGCGGTTCCAGATGTTGCGCAGCGGCAAA
AAGTGCTCCATGGTCGGGACGCTCTGGCCGGTCAGGCGCGCGCAATCGTTGACGCTCTAGACCGTGCAAA
AGGAGAGCCTGTAAGCGGGCACTCTTCCGTGGTCTGGTGGATAAATTCGCAAGGGTATCATGGCGGACGA
CCGGGGTTCGAGCCCCGTATCCGGCCGTCCGCCGTGATCCATGCGGTTACCGCCCGCGTGTCGAACCCAG
GTGTGCGACGTCAGACAACGGGGGAGTGCTCCTTTTGGCTTCCTTCCAGGCGCGGCGGCTGCTGCGCTAG
CTTTTTTGGCCACTGGCCGCGCGCAGCGTAAGCGGTTAGGCTGGAAAGCGAAAGCATTAAGTGGCTCGCT
CCCTGTAGCCGGAGGGTTATTTTCCAAGGGTTGAGTCGCGGGACCCCCGGTTCGAGTCTCGGACCGGCCG
GACTGCGGCGAACGGGGGTTTGCCTCCCCGTCATGCAAGACCCCGCTTGCAAATTCCTCCGGAAACAGGG
ACGAGCCCCTTTTTTGCTTTTCCCAGATGCATCCGGTGCTGCGGCAGATGCGCCCCCCTCCTCAGCAGCG
GCAAGAGCAAGAGCAGCGGCAGACATGCAGGGCACCCTCCCCTCCTCCTACCGCGTCAGGAGGGGCGACA
TCCGCGGTTGACGCGGCAGCAGATGGTGATTACGAACCCCCGCGGCGCCGGGCCCGGCACTACCTGGACT
TGGAGGAGGGCGAGGGCCTGGCGCGGCTAGGAGCGCCCTCTCCTGAGCGGTACCCAAGGGTGCAGCTGAA
GCGTGATACGCGTGAGGCGTACGTGCCGCGGCAGAACCTGTTTCGCGACCGCGAGGGAGAGGAGCCCGAG
GAGATGCGGGATCGAAAGTTCCACGCAGGGCGCGAGCTGCGGCATGGCCTGAATCGCGAGCGGTTGCTGC
GCGAGGAGGACTTTGAGCCCGACGCGCGAACCGGGATTAGTCCCGCGCGCGCACACGTGGCGGCCGCCGA
CCTGGTAACCGCATACGAGCAGACGGTGAACCAGGAGATTAACTTTCAAAAAAGCTTTAACAACCACGTG
CGTACGCTTGTGGCGCGCGAGGAGGTGGCTATAGGACTGATGCATCTGTGGGACTTTGTAAGCGCGCTGG
AGCAAAACCCAAATAGCAAGCCGCTCATGGCGCAGCTGTTCCTTATAGTGCAGCACAGCAGGGACAACGA
GGCATTCAGGGATGCGCTGCTAAACATAGTAGAGCCCGAGGGCCGCTGGCTGCTCGATTTGATAAACATC
CTGCAGAGCATAGTGGTGCAGGAGCGCAGCTTGAGCCTGGCTGACAAGGTGGCCGCCATCAACTATTCCA
TGCTTAGCCTGGGCAAGTTTTACGCCCGCAAGATATACCATACCCCTTACGTTCCCATAGACAAGGAGGT
AAAGATCGAGGGGTTCTACATGCGCATGGCGCTGAAGGTGCTTACCTTGAGCGACGACCTGGGCGTTTAT
CGCAACGAGCGCATCCACAAGGCCGTGAGCGTGAGCCGGCGGCGCGAGCTCAGCGACCGCGAGCTGATGC
ACAGCCTGCAAAGGGCCCTGGCTGGCACGGGCAGCGGCGATAGAGAGGCCGAGTCCTACTTTGACGCGGG
CGCTGACCTGCGCTGGGCCCCAAGCCGACGCGCCCTGGAGGCAGCTGGGGCCGGACCTGGGCTGGCGGTG
GCACCCGCGCGCGCTGGCAACGTCGGCGGCGTGGAGGAATATGACGAGGACGATGAGTACGAGCCAGAGG
ACGGCGAGTACTAAGCGGTGATGTTTCTGATCAGATGATGCAAGACGCAACGGACCCGGCGGTGCGGGCG
GCGCTGCAGAGCCAGCCGTCCGGCCTTAACTCCACGGACGACTGGCGCCAGGTCATGGACCGCATCATGT
CGCTGACTGCGCGCAATCCTGACGCGTTCCGGCAGCAGCCGCAGGCCAACCGGCTCTCCGCAATTCTGGA
AGCGGTGGTCCCGGCGCGCGCAAACCCCACGCACGAGAAGGTGCTGGCGATCGTAAACGCGCTGGCCGAA
AACAGGGCCATCCGGCCCGACGAGGCCGGCCTGGTCTACGACGCGCTGCTTCAGCGCGTGGCTCGTTACA
ACAGCGGCAACGTGCAGACCAACCTGGACCGGCTGGTGGGGGATGTGCGCGAGGCCGTGGCGCAGCGTGA
GCGCGCGCAGCAGCAGGGCAACCTGGGCTCCATGGTTGCACTAAACGCCTTCCTGAGTACACAGCCCGCC
AACGTGCCGCGGGGACAGGAGGACTACACCAACTTTGTGAGCGCACTGCGGCTAATGGTGACTGAGACAC
CGCAAAGTGAGGTGTACCAGTCTGGGCCAGACTATTTTTTCCAGACCAGTAGACAAGGCCTGCAGACCGT
AAACCTGAGCCAGGCTTTCAAAAACTTGCAGGGGCTGTGGGGGGTGCGGGCTCCCACAGGCGACCGCGCG
ACCGTGTCTAGCTTGCTGACGCCCAACTCGCGCCTGTTGCTGCTGCTAATAGCGCCCTTCACGGACAGTG
GCAGCGTGTCCCGGGACACATACCTAGGTCACTTGCTGACACTGTACCGCGAGGCCATAGGTCAGGCGCA
TGTGGACGAGCATACTTTCCAGGAGATTACAAGTGTCAGCCGCGCGCTGGGGCAGGAGGACACGGGCAGC
CTGGAGGCAACCCTAAACTACCTGCTGACCAACCGGCGGCAGAAGATCCCCTCGTTGCACAGTTTAAACA
GCGAGGAGGAGCGCATTTTGCGCTACGTGCAGCAGAGCGTGAGCCTTAACCTGATGCGCGACGGGGTAAC
GCCCAGCGTGGCGCTGGACATGACCGCGCGCAACATGGAACCGGGCATGTATGCCTCAAACCGGCCGTTT
ATCAACCGCCTAATGGACTACTTGCATCGCGCGGCCGCCGTGAACCCCGAGTATTTCACCAATGCCATCT
TGAACCCGCACTGGCTACCGCCCCCTGGTTTCTACACCGGGGGATTCGAGGTGCCCGAGGGTAACGATGG
ATTCCTCTGGGACGACATAGACGACAGCGTGTTTTCCCCGCAACCGCAGACCCTGCTAGAGTTGCAACAG
CGCGAGCAGGCAGAGGCGGCGCTGCGAAAGGAAAGCTTCCGCAGGCCAAGCAGCTTGTCCGATCTAGGCG
CTGCGGCCCCGCGGTCAGATGCTAGTAGCCCATTTCCAAGCTTGATAGGGTCTCTTACCAGCACTCGCAC
CACCCGCCCGCGCCTGCTGGGCGAGGAGGAGTACCTAAACAACTCGCTGCTGCAGCCGCAGCGCGAAAAA
AACCTGCCTCCGGCATTTCCCAACAACGGGATAGAGAGCCTAGTGGACAAGATGAGTAGATGGAAGACGT
ACGCGCAGGAGCACAGGGACGTGCCAGGCCCGCGCCCGCCCACCCGTCGTCAAAGGCACGACCGTCAGCG
GGGTCTGGTGTGGGAGGACGATGACTCGGCAGACGACAGCAGCGTCCTGGATTTGGGAGGGAGTGGCAAC
CCGTTTGCGCACCTTCGCCCCAGGCTGGGGAGAATGTTTTAAAAAAAAAAAAGCATGATGCAAAATAAAA
AACTCACCAAGGCCATGGCACCGAGCGTTGGTTTTCTTGTATTCCCCTTAGTATGCGGCGCGCGGCGATG
TATGAGGAAGGTCCTCCTCCCTCCTACGAGAGTGTGGTGAGCGCGGCGCCAGTGGCGGCGGCGCTGGGTT
CTCCCTTCGATGCTCCCCTGGACCCGCCGTTTGTGCCTCCGCGGTACCTGCGGCCTACCGGGGGGAGAAA
CAGCATCCGTTACTCTGAGTTGGCACCCCTATTCGACACCACCCGTGTGTACCTGGTGGACAACAAGTCA
ACGGATGTGGCATCCCTGAACTACCAGAACGACCACAGCAACTTTCTGACCACGGTCATTCAAAACAATG
ACTACAGCCCGGGGGAGGCAAGCACACAGACCATCAATCTTGACGACCGGTCGCACTGGGGCGGCGACCT
GAAAACCATCCTGCATACCAACATGCCAAATGTGAACGAGTTCATGTTTACCAATAAGTTTAAGGCGCGG
GTGATGGTGTCGCGCTTGCCTACTAAGGACAATCAGGTGGAGCTGAAATACGAGTGGGTGGAGTTCACGC
TGCCCGAGGGCAACTACTCCGAGACCATGACCATAGACCTTATGAACAACGCGATCGTGGAGCACTACTT
GAAAGTGGGCAGACAGAACGGGGTTCTGGAAAGCGACATCGGGGTAAAGTTTGACACCCGCAACTTCAGA
CTGGGGTTTGACCCCGTCACTGGTCTTGTCATGCCTGGGGTATATACAAACGAAGCCTTCCATCCAGACA
TCATTTTGCTGCCAGGATGCGGGGTGGACTTCACCCACAGCCGCCTGAGCAACTTGTTGGGCATCCGCAA
GCGGCAACCCTTCCAGGAGGGCTTTAGGATCACCTACGATGATCTGGAGGGTGGTAACATTCCCGCACTG
TTGGATGTGGACGCCTACCAGGCGAGCTTGAAAGATGACACCGAACAGGGCGGGGGTGGCGCAGGCGGCA
GCAACAGCAGTGGCAGCGGCGCGGAAGAGAACTCCAACGCGGCAGCCGCGGCAATGCAGCCGGTGGAGGA
CATGAACGATCATGCCATTCGCGGCGACACCTTTGCCACACGGGCTGAGGAGAAGCGCGCTGAGGCCGAA
GCAGCGGCCGAAGCTGCCGCCCCCGCTGCGCAACCCGAGGTCGAGAAGCCTCAGAAGAAACCGGTGATCA
AACCCCTGACAGAGGACAGCAAGAAACGCAGTTACAACCTAATAAGCAATGACAGCACCTTCACCCAGTA
CCGCAGCTGGTACCTTGCATACAACTACGGCGACCCTCAGACCGGAATCCGCTCATGGACCCTGCTTTGC
ACTCCTGACGTAACCTGCGGCTCGGAGCAGGTCTACTGGTCGTTGCCAGACATGATGCAAGACCCCGTGA
CCTTCCGCTCCACGCGCCAGATCAGCAACTTTCCGGTGGTGGGCGCCGAGCTGTTGCCCGTGCACTCCAA
GAGCTTCTACAACGACCAGGCCGTCTACTCCCAACTCATCCGCCAGTTTACCTCTCTGACCCACGTGTTC
AATCGCTTTCCCGAGAACCAGATTTTGGCGCGCCCGCCAGCCCCCACCATCACCACCGTCAGTGAAAACG
TTCCTGCTCTCACAGATCACGGGACGCTACCGCTGCGCAACAGCATCGGAGGAGTCCAGCGAGTGACCAT
TACTGACGCCAGACGCCGCACCTGCCCCTACGTTTACAAGGCCCTGGGCATAGTCTCGCCGCGCGTCCTA
TCGAGCCGCACTTTTTGAGCAAGCATGTCCATCCTTATATCGCCCAGCAATAACACAGGCTGGGGCCTGC
GCTTCCCAAGCAAGATGTTTGGCGGGGCCAAGAAGCGCTCCGACCAACACCCAGTGCGCGTGCGCGGGCA
CTACCGCGCGCCCTGGGGCGCGCACAAACGCGGCCGCACTGGGCGCACCACCGTCGATGACGCCATCGAC
GCGGTGGTGGAGGAGGCGCGCAACTACACGCCCACGCCGCCACCAGTGTCCACAGTGGACGCGGCCATTC
AGACCGTGGTGCGCGGAGCCCGGCGCTATGCTAAAATGAAGAGACGGCGGAGGCGCGTAGCACGTCGCCA
CCGCCGCCGACCCGGCACTGCCGCCCAACGCGCGGCGGCGGCCCTGCTTAACCGCGCACGTCGCACCGGC
CGACGGGCGGCCATGCGGGCCGCTCGAAGGCTGGCCGCGGGTATTGTCACTGTGCCCCCCAGGTCCAGGC
GACGAGCGGCCGCCGCAGCAGCCGCGGCCATTAGTGCTATGACTCAGGGTCGCAGGGGCAACGTGTATTG
GGTGCGCGACTCGGTTAGCGGCCTGCGCGTGCCCGTGCGCACCCGCCCCCCGCGCAACTAGATTGCAAGA
AAAAACTACTTAGACTCGTACTGTTGTATGTATCCAGCGGCGGCGGCGCGCAACGAAGCTATGTCCAAGC
GCAAAATCAAAGAAGAGATGCTCCAGGTCATCGCGCCGGAGATCTATGGCCCCCCGAAGAAGGAAGAGCA
GGATTACAAGCCCCGAAAGCTAAAGCGGGTCAAAAAGAAAAAGAAAGATGATGATGATGAACTTGACGAC
GAGGTGGAACTGCTGCACGCTACCGCGCCCAGGCGACGGGTACAGTGGAAAGGTCGACGCGTAAAACGTG
TTTTGCGACCCGGCACCACCGTAGTCTTTACGCCCGGTGAGCGCTCCACCCGCACCTACAAGCGCGTGTA
TGATGAGGTGTACGGCGACGAGGACCTGCTTGAGCAGGCCAACGAGCGCCTCGGGGAGTTTGCCTACGGA
AAGCGGCATAAGGACATGCTGGCGTTGCCGCTGGACGAGGGCAACCCAACACCTAGCCTAAAGCCCGTAA
CACTGCAGCAGGTGCTGCCCGCGCTTGCACCGTCCGAAGAAAAGCGCGGCCTAAAGCGCGAGTCTGGTGA
CTTGGCACCCACCGTGCAGCTGATGGTACCCAAGCGCCAGCGACTGGAAGATGTCTTGGAAAAAATGACC
GTGGAACCTGGGCTGGAGCCCGAGGTCCGCGTGCGGCCAATCAAGCAGGTGGCGCCGGGACTGGGCGTGC
AGACCGTGGACGTTCAGATACCCACTACCAGTAGCACCAGTATTGCCACCGCCACAGAGGGCATGGAGAC
ACAAACGTCCCCGGTTGCCTCAGCGGTGGCGGATGCCGCGGTGCAGGCGGTCGCTGCGGCCGCGTCCAAG
ACCTCTACGGAGGTGCAAACGGACCCGTGGATGTTTCGCGTTTCAGCCCCCCGGCGCCCGCGCGGTTCGA
GGAAGTACGGCGCCGCCAGCGCGCTACTGCCCGAATATGCCCTACATCCTTCCATTGCGCCTACCCCCGG
CTATCGTGGCTACACCTACCGCCCCAGAAGACGAGCAACTACCCGACGCCGAACCACCACTGGAACCCGC
CGCCGCCGTCGCCGTCGCCAGCCCGTGCTGGCCCCGATTTCCGTGCGCAGGGTGGCTCGCGAAGGAGGCA
GGACCCTGGTGCTGCCAACAGCGCGCTACCACCCCAGCATCGTTTAAAAGCCGGTCTTTGTGGTTCTTGC
AGATATGGCCCTCACCTGCCGCCTCCGTTTCCCGGTGCCGGGATTCCGAGGAAGAATGCACCGTAGGAGG
GGCATGGCCGGCCACGGCCTGACGGGCGGCATGCGTCGTGCGCACCACCGGCGGCGGCGCGCGTCGCACC
GTCGCATGCGCGGCGGTATCCTGCCCCTCCTTATTCCACTGATCGCCGCGGCGATTGGCGCCGTGCCCGG
AATTGCATCCGTGGCCTTGCAGGCGCAGAGACACTGATTAAAAACAAGTTGCATGTGGAAAAATCAAAAT
AAAAAGTCTGGACTCTCACGCTCGCTTGGTCCTGTAACTATTTTGTAGAATGGAAGACATCAACTTTGCG
TCTCTGGCCCCGCGACACGGCTCGCGCCCGTTCATGGGAAACTGGCAAGATATCGGCACCAGCAATATGA
GCGGTGGCGCCTTCAGCTGGGGCTCGCTGTGGAGCGGCATTAAAAATTTCGGTTCCACCGTTAAGAACTA
TGGCAGCAAGGCCTGGAACAGCAGCACAGGCCAGATGCTGAGGGATAAGTTGAAAGAGCAAAATTTCCAA
CAAAAGGTGGTAGATGGCCTGGCCTCTGGCATTAGCGGGGTGGTGGACCTGGCCAACCAGGCAGTGCAAA
ATAAGATTAACAGTAAGCTTGATCCCCGCCCTCCCGTAGAGGAGCCTCCACCGGCCGTGGAGACAGTGTC
TCCAGAGGGGCGTGGCGAAAAGCGTCCGCGCCCCGACAGGGAAGAAACTCTGGTGACGCAAATAGACGAG
CCTCCCTCGTACGAGGAGGCACTAAAGCAAGGCCTGCCCACCACCCGTCCCATCGCGCCCATGGCTACCG
GAGTGCTGGGCCAGCACACACCCGTAACGCTGGACCTGCCTCCCCCCGCCGACACCCAGCAGAAACCTGT
GCTGCCAGGCCCGACCGCCGTTGTTGTAACCCGTCCTAGCCGCGCGTCCCTGCGCCGCGCCGCCAGCGGT
CCGCGATCGTTGCGGCCCGTAGCCAGTGGCAACTGGCAAAGCACACTGAACAGCATCGTGGGTCTGGGGG
TGCAATCCCTGAAGCGCCGACGATGCTTCTGAATAGCTAACGTGTCGTATGTGTGTCATGTATGCGTCCA
TGTCGCCGCCAGAGGAGCTGCTGAGCCGCCGCGCGCCCGCTTTCCAAGATGGCTACCCCTTCGATGATGC
CGCAGTGGTCTTACATGCACATCTCGGGCCAGGACGCCTCGGAGTACCTGAGCCCCGGGCTGGTGCAGTT
TGCCCGCGCCACCGAGACGTACTTCAGCCTGAATAACAAGTTTAGAAACCCCACGGTGGCGCCTACGCAC
GACGTGACCACAGACCGGTCCCAGCGTTTGACGCTGCGGTTCATCCCTGTGGACCGTGAGGATACTGCGT
ACTCGTACAAGGCGCGGTTCACCCTAGCTGTGGGTGATAACCGTGTGCTGGACATGGCTTCCACGTACTT
TGACATCCGCGGCGTGCTGGACAGGGGCCCTACTTTTAAGCCCTACTCTGGCACTGCCTACAACGCCCTG
GCTCCCAAGGGTGCCCCAAATCCTTGCGAATGGGATGAAGCTGCTACTGCTCTTGAAATAAACCTAGAAG
AAGAGGACGATGACAACGAAGACGAAGTAGACGAGCAAGCTGAGCAGCAAAAAACTCACGTATTTGGGCA
GGCGCCTTATTCTGGTATAAATATTACAAAGGAGGGTATTCAAATAGGTGTCGAAGGTCAAACACCTAAA
TATGCCGATAAAACATTTCAACCTGAACCTCAAATAGGAGAATCTCAGTGGTACGAAACTGAAATTAATC
ATGCAGCTGGGAGAGTCCTTAAAAAGACTACCCCAATGAAACCATGTTACGGTTCATATGCAAAACCCAC
AAATGAAAATGGAGGGCAAGGCATTCTTGTAAAGCAACAAAATGGAAAGCTAGAAAGTCAAGTGGAAATG
CAATTTTTCTCAACTACTGAGGCGACCGCAGGCAATGGTGATAACTTGACTCCTAAAGTGGTATTGTACA
GTGAAGATGTAGATATAGAAACCCCAGACACTCATATTTCTTACATGCCCACTATTAAGGAAGGTAACTC
ACGAGAACTAATGGGCCAACAATCTATGCCCAACAGGCCTAATTACATTGCTTTTAGGGACAATTTTATT
GGTCTAATGTATTACAACAGCACGGGTAATATGGGTGTTCTGGCGGGCCAAGCATCGCAGTTGAATGCTG
TTGTAGATTTGCAAGACAGAAACACAGAGCTTTCATACCAGCTTTTGCTTGATTCCATTGGTGATAGAAC
CAGGTACTTTTCTATGTGGAATCAGGCTGTTGACAGCTATGATCCAGATGTTAGAATTATTGAAAATCAT
GGAACTGAAGATGAACTTCCAAATTACTGCTTTCCACTGGGAGGTGTGATTAATACAGAGACTCTTACCA
AGGTAAAACCTAAAACAGGTCAGGAAAATGGATGGGAAAAAGATGCTACAGAATTTTCAGATAAAAATGA
AATAAGAGTTGGAAATAATTTTGCCATGGAAATCAATCTAAATGCCAACCTGTGGAGAAATTTCCTGTAC
TCCAACATAGCGCTGTATTTGCCCGACAAGCTAAAGTACAGTCCTTCCAACGTAAAAATTTCTGATAACC
CAAACACCTACGACTACATGAACAAGCGAGTGGTGGCTCCCGGGTTAGTGGACTGCTACATTAACCTTGG
AGCACGCTGGTCCCTTGACTATATGGACAACGTCAACCCATTTAACCACCACCGCAATGCTGGCCTGCGC
TACCGCTCAATGTTGCTGGGCAATGGTCGCTATGTGCCCTTCCACATCCAGGTGCCTCAGAAGTTCTTTG
CCATTAAAAACCTCCTTCTCCTGCCGGGCTCATACACCTACGAGTGGAACTTCAGGAAGGATGTTAACAT
GGTTCTGCAGAGCTCCCTAGGAAATGACCTAAGGGTTGACGGAGCCAGCATTAAGTTTGATAGCATTTGC
CTTTACGCCACCTTCTTCCCCATGGCCCACAACACCGCCTCCACGCTTGAGGCCATGCTTAGAAACGACA
CCAACGACCAGTCCTTTAACGACTATCTC
[453 nt withheld, positions 17670-18122]
CAGCCCATGAGCCGTCAGGTGGTGGATGATACTAAATACAAGGACTACCAACAGGTGGGCATCCTACACC
AACACAACAACTCTGGATTTGTTGGCTACCTTGCCCCCACCATGCGCGAAGGACAGGCCTACCCTGCTAA
CTTCCCCTATCCGCTTATAGGCAAGACCGCAGTTGACAGCATTACCCAGAAAAAGTTTCTTTGCGATCGC
ACCCTTTGGCGCATCCCATTCTCCAGTAACTTTATGTCCATGGGCGCACTCACAGACCTGGGCCAAAACC
TTCTCTACGCCAACTCCGCCCACGCGCTAGACATGACTTTTGAGGTGGATCCCATGGACGAGCCCACCCT
TCTTTATGTTTTGTTTGAAGTCTTTGACGTGGTCCGTGTGCACCGGCCGCACCGCGGCGTCATCGAAACC
GTGTACCTGCGCACGCCCTTCTCGGCCGGCAACGCCACAACATAAAGAAGCAAGCAACATCAACAACAGC
TGCCGCCATGGGCTCCAGTGAGCAGGAACTGAAAGCCATTGTCAAAGATCTTGGTTGTGGGCCATATTTT
TTGGGCACCTATGACAAGCGCTTTCCAGGCTTTGTTTCTCCACACAAGCTCGCCTGCGCCATAGTCAATA
CGGCCGGTCGCGAGACTGGGGGCGTACACTGGATGGCCTTTGCCTGGAACCCGCACTCAAAAACATGCTA
CCTCTTTGAGCCCTTTGGCTTTTCTGACCAGCGACTCAAGCAGGTTTACCAGTTTGAGTACGAGTCACTC
CTGCGCCGTAGCGCCATTGCTTCTTCCCCCGACCGCTGTATAACGCTGGAAAAGTCCACCCAAAGCGTAC
AGGGGCCCAACTCGGCCGCCTGTGGACTATTCTGCTGCATGTTTCTCCACGCCTTTGCCAACTGGCCCCA
AACTCCCATGGATCACAACCCCACCATGAACCTTATTACCGGGGTACCCAACTCCATGCTCAACAGTCCC
CAGGTACAGCCCACCCTGCGTCGCAACCAGGAACAGCTCTACAGCTTCCTGGAGCGCCACTCGCCCTACT
TCCGCAGCCACAGTGCGCAGATTAGGAGCGCCACTTCTTTTTGTCACTTGAAAAACATGTAAAAATAATG
TACTAGAGACACTTTCAATAAAGGCAAATGCTTTTATTTGTACACTCTCGGGTGATTATTTACCCCCACC
CTTGCCGTCTGCGCCGTTTAAAAATCAAAGGGGTTCTGCCGCGCATCGCTATGCGCCACTGGCAGGGACA
CGTTGCGATACTGGTGTTTAGTGCTCCACTTAAACTCAGGCACAACCATCCGCGGCAGCTCGGTGAAGTT
TTCACTCCACAGGCTGCGCACCATCACCAACGCGTTTAGCAGGTCGGGCGCCGATATCTTGAAGTCGCAG
TTGGGGCCTCCGCCCTGCGCGCGCGAGTTGCGATACACAGGGTTGCAGCACTGGAACACTATCAGCGCCG
GGTGGTGCACGCTGGCCAGCACGCTCTTGTCGGAGATCAGATCCGCGTCCAGGTCCTCCGCGTTGCTCAG
GGCGAACGGAGTCAACTTTGGTAGCTGCCTTCCCAAAAAGGGCGCGTGCCCAGGCTTTGAGTTGCACTCG
CACCGTAGTGGCATCAAAAGGTGACCGTGCCCGGTCTGGGCGTTAGGATACAGCGCCTGCATAAAAGCCT
TGATCTGCTTAAAAGCCACCTGAGCCTTTGCGCCTTCAGAGAAGAACATGCCGCAAGACTTGCCGGAAAA
CTGATTGGCCGGACAGGCCGCGTCGTGCACGCAGCACCTTGCGTCGGTGTTGGAGATCTGCACCACATTT
CGGCCCCACCGGTTCTTCACGATCTTGGCCTTGCTAGACTGCTCCTTCAGCGCGCGCTGCCCGTTTTCGC
TCGTCACATCCATTTCAATCACGTGCTCCTTATTTATCATAATGCTTCCGTGTAGACACTTAAGCTCGCC
TTCGATCTCAGCGCAGCGGTGCAGCCACAACGCGCAGCCCGTGGGCTCGTGATGCTTGTAGGTCACCTCT
GCAAACGACTGCAGGTACGCCTGCAGGAATCGCCCCATCATCGTCACAAAGGTCTTGTTGCTGGTGAAGG
TCAGCTGCAACCCGCGGTGCTCCTCGTTCAGCCAGGTCTTGCATACGGCCGCCAGAGCTTCCACTTGGTC
AGGCAGTAGTTTGAAGTTCGCCTTTAGATCGTTATCCACGTGGTACTTGTCCATCAGCGCGCGCGCAGCC
TCCATGCCCTTCTCCCACGCAGACACGATCGGCACACTCAGCGGGTTCATCACCGTAATTTCACTTTCCG
CTTCGCTGGGCTCTTCCTCTTCCTCTTGCGTCCGCATACCACGCGCCACTGGGTCGTCTTCATTCAGCCG
CCGCACTGTGCGCTTACCTCCTTTGCCATGCTTGATTAGCACCGGTGGGTTGCTGAAACCCACCATTTGT
AGCGCCACATCTTCTCTTTCTTCCTCGCTGTCCACGATTACCTCTGGTGATGGCGGGCGCTCGGGCTTGG
GAGAAGGGCGCTTCTTTTTCTTCTTGGGCGCAATGGCCAAATCCGCCGCCGAGGTCGATGGCCGCGGGCT
GGGTGTGCGCGGCACCAGCGCGTCTTGTGATGAGTCTTCCTCGTCCTCGGACTCGATACGCCGCCTCATC
CGCTTTTTTGGGGGCGCCCGGGGAGGCGGCGGCGACGGGGACGGGGACGACACGTCCTCCATGGTTGGGG
GACGTCGCGCCGCACCGCGTCCGCGCTCGGGGGTGGTTTCGCGCTGCTCCTCTTCCCGACTGGCCATTTC
CTTCTCCTATAGGCAGAAAAAGATCATGGAGTCAGTCGAGAAGAAGGACAGCCTAACCGCCCCCTCTGAG
TTCGCCACCACCGCCTCCACCGATGCCGCCAACGCGCCTACCACCTTCCCCGTCGAGGCACCCCCGCTTG
AGGAGGAGGAAGTGATTATCGAGCAGGACCCAGGTTTTGTAAGCGAAGACGACGAGGACCGCTCAGTACC
AACAGAGGATAAAAAGCAAGACCAGGACAACGCAGAGGCAAACGAGGAACAAGTCGGGCGGGGGGACGAA
AGGCATGGCGACTACCTAGATGTGGGAGACGACGTGCTGTTGAAGCATCTGCAGCGCCAGTGCGCCATTA
TCTGCGACGCGTTGCAAGAGCGCAGCGATGTGCCCCTCGCCATAGCGGATGTCAGCCTTGCCTACGAACG
CCACCTATTCTCACCGCGCGTACCCCCCAAACGCCAAGAAAACGGCACATGCGAGCCCAACCCGCGCCTC
AACTTCTACCCCGTATTTGCCGTGCCAGAGGTGCTTGCCACCTATCACATCTTTTTCCAAAACTGCAAGA
TACCCCTATCCTGCCGTGCCAACCGCAGCCGAGCGGACAAGCAGCTGGCCTTGCGGCAGGGCGCTGTCAT
ACCTGATATCGCCTCGCTCAACGAAGTGCCAAAAATCTTTGAGGGTCTTGGACGCGACGAGAAGCGCGCG
GCAAACGCTCTGCAACAGGAAAACAGCGAAAATGAAAGTCACTCTGGAGTGTTGGTGGAACTCGAGGGTG
ACAACGCGCGCCTAGCCGTACTAAAACGCAGCATCGAGGTCACCCACTTTGCCTACCCGGCACTTAACCT
ACCCCCCAAGGTCATGAGCACAGTCATGAGTGAGCTGATCGTGCGCCGTGCGCAGCCCCTGGAGAGGGAT
GCAAATTTGCAAGAACAAACAGAGGAGGGCCTACCCGCAGTTGGCGACGAGCAGCTAGCGCGCTGGCTTC
AAACGCGCGAGCCTGCCGACTTGGAGGAGCGACGCAAACTAATGATGGCCGCAGTGCTCGTTACCGTGGA
GCTTGAGTGCATGCAGCGGTTCTTTGCTGACCCGGAGATGCAGCGCAAGCTAGAGGAAACATTGCACTAC
ACCTTTCGACAGGGCTACGTACGCCAGGCCTGCAAGATCTCCAACGTGGAGCTCTGCAACCTGGTCTCCT
ACCTTGGAATTTTGCACGAAAACCGCCTTGGGCAAAACGTGCTTCATTCCACGCTCAAGGGCGAGGCGCG
CCGCGACTACGTCCGCGACTGCGTTTACTTATTTCTATGCTACACCTGGCAGACGGCCATGGGCGTTTGG
CAGCAGTGCTTGGAGGAGTGCAACCTCAAGGAGCTGCAGAAACTGCTAAAGCAAAACTTGAAGGACCTAT
GGACGGCCTTCAACGAGCGCTCCGTGGCCGCGCACCTGGCGGACATCATTTTCCCCGAACGCCTGCTTAA
AACCCTGCAACAGGGTCTGCCAGACTTCACCAGTCAAAGCATGTTGCAGAACTTTAGGAACTTTATCCTA
GAGCGCTCAGGAATCTTGCCCGCCACCTGCTGTGCACTTCCTAGCGACTTTGTGCCCATTAAGTACCGCG
AATGCCCTCCGCCGCTTTGGGGCCACTGCTACCTTCTGCAGCTAGCCAACTACCTTGCCTACCACTCTGA
CATAATGGAAGACGTGAGCGGTGACGGTCTACTGGAGTGTCACTGTCGCTGCAACCTATGCACCCCGCAC
CGCTCCCTGGTTTGCAATTCGCAGCTGCTTAACGAAAGTCAAATTATCGGTACCTTTGAGCTGCAGGGTC
CCTCGCCTGACGAAAAGTCCGCGGCTCCGGGGTTGAAACTCACTCCGGGGCTGTGGACGTCGGCTTACCT
TCGCAAATTTGTACCTGAGGACTACCACGCCCACGAGATTAGGTTCTACGAAGACCAATCCCGCCCGCCA
AATGCGGAGCTTACCGCCTGCGTCATTACCCAGGGCCACATTCTTGGCCAATTGCAAGCCATCAACAAAG
CCCGCCAAGAGTTTCTGCTACGAAAGGGACGGGGGGTTTACTTGGACCCCCAGTCCGGCGAGGAGCTCAA
CCCAATCCCCCCGCCGCCGCAGCCCTATCAGCAGCAGCCGCGGGCCCTTGCTTCCCAGGATGGCACCCAA
AAAGAAGCTGCAGCTGCCGCCGCCACCCACGGACGAGGAGGAATACTGGGACAGTCAGGCAGAGGAGGTT
TTGGACGAGGAGGAGGAGGACATGATGGAAGACTGGGAGAGCCTAGACGAGGAAGCTTCCGAGGTCGAAG
AGGTGTCAGACGAAACACCGTCACCCTCGGTCGCATTCCCCTCGCCGGCGCCCCAGAAATCGGCAACCGG
TTCCAGCATGGCTACAACCTCCGCTCCTCAGGCGCCGCCGGCACTGCCCGTTCGCCGACCCAACCGTAGA
TGGGACACCACTGGAACCAGGGCCGGTAAGTCCAAGCAGCCGCCGCCGTTAGCCCAAGAGCAACAACAGC
GCCAAGGCTACCGCTCATGGCGCGGGCACAAGAACGCCATAGTTGCTTGCTTGCAAGACTGTGGGGGCAA
CATCTCCTTCGCCCGCCGCTTTCTTCTCTACCATCACGGCGTGGCCTTCCCCCGTAACATCCTGCATTAC
TACCGTCATCTCTACAGCCCATACTGCACCGGCGGCAGCGGCAGCGGCAGCAACAGCAGCGGCCACACAG
AAGCAAAGGCGACCGGATAGCAAGACTCTGACAAAGCCCAAGAAATCCACAGCGGCGGCAGCAGCAGGAG
GAGGAGCGCTGCGTCTGGCGCCCAACGAACCCGTATCGACCCGCGAGCTTAGAAACAGGATTTTTCCCAC
TCTGTATGCTATATTTCAACAGAGCAGGGGCCAAGAACAAGAGCTGAAAATAAAAAACAGGTCTCTGCGA
TCCCTCACCCGCAGCTGCCTGTATCACAAAAGCGAAGATCAGCTTCGGCGCACGCTGGAAGACGCGGAGG
CTCTCTTCAGTAAATACTGCGCGCTGACTCTTAAGGACTAGTTTCGCGCCCTTTCTCAAATTTAAGCGCG
AAAACTACGTCATCTCCAGCGGCCACACCCGGCGCCAGCACCTGTCGTCAGCGCCATTATGAGCAAGGAA
ATTCCCACGCCCTACATGTGGAGTTACCAGCCACAAATGGGACTTGCGGCTGGAGCTGCCCAAGACTACT
CAACCCGAATAAACTACATGAGCGCGGGACCCCACATGATATCCCGGGTCAACGGAATCCGCGCCCACCG
AAACCGAATTCTCTTGGAACAGGCGGCTATTACCACCACACCTCGTAATAACCTTAATCCCCGTAGTTGG
CCCGCTGCCCTGGTGTACCAGGAAAGTCCCGCTCCCACCACTGTGGTACTTCCCAGAGACGCCCAGGCCG
AAGTTCAGATGACTAACTCAGGGGCGCAGCTTGCGGGCGGCTTTCGTCACAGGGTGCGGTCGCCCGGGCA
GGGTATAACTCACCTGACAATCAGAGGGCGAGGTATTCAGCTCAACGACGAGTCGGTGAGCTCCTCGCTT
GGTCTCCGTCCGGACGGGACATTTCAGATCGGCGGCGCCGGCCGTCCTTCATTCACGCCTCGTCAGGCAA
TCCTAACTCTGCAGACCTCGTCCTCTGAGCCGCGCTCTGGAGGCATTGGAACTCTGCAATTTATTGAGGA
GTTTGTGCCATCGGTCTACTTTAACCCCTTCTCGGGACCTCCCGGCCACTATCCGGATCAATTTATTCCT
AACTTTGACGCGGTAAAGGACTCGGCGGACGGCTACGACTGAATGTTAAGTGGAGAGGCAGAGCAACTGC
GCCTGAAACACCTGGTCCACTGTCGCCGCCACAAGTGCTTTGCCCGCGACTCCGGTGAGTTTTGCTACTT
TGAATTGCCCGAGGATCATATCGAGGGCCCGGCGCACGGCGTCCGGCTTACCGCCCAGGGAGAGCTTGCC
CGTAGCCTGATTCGGGAGTTTACCCAGCGCCCCCTGCTAGTTGAGCGGGACAGGGGACCCTGTGTTCTCA
CTGTGATTTGCAACTGTCCTAACCTTGGATTACATCAAGATCTTTGTTGCCATCTCTGTGCTGAGTATAA
TAAATACAGAAATTAAAATATACTGGGGCTCCTATCGCCATCCTGTAAACGCCACCGTCTTCACCCGCCC
AAGCAAACCAAGGCGAACCTTACCTGGTACTTTTAACATCTCTCCCTCTGTGATTTACAACAGTTTCAAC
CCAGACGGAGTGAGTCTACGAGAGAACCTCTCCGAGCTCAGCTACTCCATCAGAAAAAACACCACCCTCC
TTACCTGCCGGGAACGTACGAGTGCGTCACCGGCCGCTGCACCACACCTACCGCCTGACCGTAAACCAGA
CTTTTTCCGGACAGACCTCAATAACTCTGTTTACCAGAACAGGAGGTGAGCTTAGAAAACCCTTAGGGTA
TTAGGCCAAAGGCGCAGCTACTGTGGGGTTTATGAACAATTCAAGCAACTCTACGGGCTATTCTAATTCA
GGTTTCTCTAGAAATGGACGGAATTATTACAGAGCAGCGCCTGCTAGAAAGACGCAGGGCAGCGGCCGAG
CAACAGCGCATGAATCAAGAGCTCCAAGACATGGTTAACTTGCACCAGTGCAAAAGGGGTATCTTTTGTC
TGGTAAAGCAGGCCAAAGTCACCTACGACAGTAATACCACCGGACACCGCCTTAGCTACAAGTTGCCAAC
CAAGCGTCAGAAATTGGTGGTCATGGTGGGAGAAAAGCCCATTACCATAACTCAGCACTCGGTAGAAACC
GAAGGCTGCATTCACTCACCTTGTCAAGGACCTGAGGATCTCTGCACCCTTATTAAGACCCTGTGCGGTC
TCAAAGATCTTATTCCCTTTAACTAATAAAAAAAAATAATAAAGCATCACTTACTTAAAATCAGTTAGCA
AATTTCTGTCCAGTTTATTCAGCAGCACCTCCTTGCCCTCCTCCCAGCTCTGGTATTGCAGCTTCCTCCT
GGCTGCAAACTTTCTCCACAATCTAAATGGAATGTCAGTTTCCTCCTGTTCCTGTCCATCCGCACCCACT
ATCTTCATGTTGTTGCAGATGAAGCGCGCAAGACCGTCTGAAGATACCTTCAACCCCGTGTATCCATATG
ACACGGAAACCGGTCCTCCAACTGTGCCTTTTCTTACTCCTCCCTTTGTATCCCCCAATGGGTTTCAAGA
GAGTCCCCCTGGGGTACTCTCTTTGCGCCTATCCGAACCTCTAGTTACCTCCAATGGCATGCTTGCGCTC
AAAATGGGCAACGGCCTCTCTCTGGACGAGGCCGGCAACCTTACCTCCCAAAATGTAACCACTGTGAGCC
CACCTCTCAAAAAAACCAAGTCAAACATAAACCTGGAAATATCTGCACCCCTCACAGTTACCTCAGAAGC
CCTAACTGTGGCTGCCGCCGCACCTCTAATGGTCGCGGGCAACACACTCACCATGCAATCACAGGCCCCG
CTAACCGTGCACGACTCCAAACTTAGCATTGCCACCCAAGGACCCCTCACAGTGTCAGAAGGAAAGCTAG
CCCTGCAAACATCAGGCCCCCTCACCACCACCGATAGCAGTACCCTTACTATCACTGCCTCACCCCCTCT
AACTACTGCCACTGGTAGCTTGGGCATTGACTTGAAAGAGCCCATTTATACACAAAATGGAAAACTAGGA
CTAAAGTACGGGGCTCCTTTGCATGTAACAGACGACCTAAACACTTTGACCGTAGCAACTGGTCCAGGTG
TGACTATTAATAATACTTCCTTGCAAACTAAAGTTACTGGAGCCTTGGGTTTTGATTCACAAGGCAATAT
GCAACTTAATGTAGCAGGAGGACTAAGGATTGATTCTCAAAACAGACGCCTTATACTTGATGTTAGTTAT
CCGTTTGATGCTCAAAACCAACTAAATCTAAGACTAGGACAGGGCCCTCTTTTTATAAACTCAGCCCACA
ACTTGGATATTAACTACAACAAAGGCCTTTACTTGTTTACAGCTTCAAACAATTCCAAAAAGCTTGAGGT
TAACCTAAGCACTGCCAAGGGGTTGATGTTTGACGCTACAGCCATAGCCATTAATGCAGGAGATGGGCTT
GAATTTGGTTCACCTAATGCACCAAACACAAATCCCCTCAAAACAAAAATTGGCCATGGCCTAGAATTTG
ATTCAAACAAGGCTATGGTTCCTAAACTAGGAACTGGCCTTAGTTTTGACAGCACAGGTGCCATTACAGT
AGGAAACAAAAATAATGATAAGCTAACTTTGTGGACCACACCAGCTCCATCTCCTAACTGTAGACTAAAT
GCAGAGAAAGATGCTAAACTCACTTTGGTCTTAACAAAATGTGGCAGTCAAATACTTGCTACAGTTTCAG
TTTTGGCTGTTAAAGGCAGTTTGGCTCCAATATCTGGAACAGTTCAAAGTGCTCATCTTATTATAAGATT
TGACGAAAATGGAGTGCTACTAAACAATTCCTTCCTGGACCCAGAATATTGGAACTTTAGAAATGGAGAT
CTTACTGAAGGCACAGCCTATACAAACGCTGTTGGATTTATGCCTAACCTATCAGCTTATCCAAAATCTC
ACGGTAAAACTGCCAAAAGTAACATTGTCAGTCAAGTTTACTTAAACGGAGACAAAACTAAACCTGTAAC
ACTAACCATTACACTAAACGGTACACAGGAAACAGGAGACACAACTCCAAGTGCATACTCTATGTCATTT
TCATGGGACTGGTCTGGCCACAACTACATTAATGAAATATTTGCCACATCCTCTTACACTTTTTCATACA
TTGCCCAAGAATAAAGAATCGTTTGTGTTATGTTTCAACGTGTTTATTTTTCAATTGCAGAAAATTTCGA
ATCATTTTTCATTCAGTAGTATAGCCCCACCACCACATAGCTTATACAGATCACCGTACCTTAATCAAAC
TCACAGAACCCTAGTATTCAACCTGCCACCTCCCTCCCAACACACAGAGTACACAGTCCTTTCTCCCCGG
CTGGCCTTAAAAAGCATCATATCATGGGTAACAGACATATTCTTAGGTGTTATATTCCACACGGTTTCCT
GTCGAGCCAAACGCTCATCAGTGATATTAATAAACTCCCCGGGCAGCTCACTTAAGTTCATGTCGCTGTC
CAGCTGCTGAGCCACAGGCTGCTGTCCAACTTGCGGTTGCTTAACGGGCGGCGAAGGAGAAGTCCACGCC
TACATGGGGGTAGAGTCATAATCGTGCATCAGGATAGGGCGGTGGTGCTGCAGCAGCGCGCGAATAAACT
GCTGCCGCCGCCGCTCCGTCCTGCAGGAATACAACATGGCAGTGGTCTCCTCAGCGATGATTCGCACCGC
CCGCAGCATAAGGCGCCTTGTCCTCCGGGCACAGCAGCGCACCCTGATCTCACTTAAATCAGCACAGTAA
CTGCAGCACAGCACCACAATATTGTTCAAAATCCCACAGTGCAAGGCGCTGTATCCAAAGCTCATGGCGG
GGACCACAGAACCCACGTGGCCATCATACCACAAGCGCAGGTAGATTAAGTGGCGACCCCTCATAAACAC
GCTGGACATAAACATTACCTCTTTTGGCATGTTGTAATTCACCACCTCCCGGTACCATATAAACCTCTGA
TTAAACATGGCGCCATCCACCACCATCCTAAACCAGCTGGCCAAAACCTGCCCGCCGGCTATACACTGCA
GGGAACCGGGACTGGAACAATGACAGTGGAGAGCCCAGGACTCGTAACCATGGATCATCATGCTCGTCAT
GATATCAATGTTGGCACAACACAGGCACACGTGCATACACTTCCTCAGGATTACAAGCTCCTCCCGCGTT
AGAACCATATCCCAGGGAACAACCCATTCCTGAATCAGCGTAAATCCCACACTGCAGGGAAGACCTCGCA
CGTAACTCACGTTGTGCATTGTCAAAGTGTTACATTCGGGCAGCAGCGGATGATCCTCCAGTATGGTAGC
GCGGGTTTCTGTCTCAAAAGGAGGTAGACGATCCCTACTGTACGGAGTGCGCCGAGACAACCGAGATCGT
GTTGGTCGTAGTGTCATGCCAAATGGAACGCCGGACGTAGTCATATTTCCTGAAGCAAAACCAGGTGCGG
GCGTGACAAACAGATCTGCGTCTCCGGTCTCGCCGCTTAGATCGCTCTGTGTAGTAGTTGTAGTATATCC
ACTCTCTCAAAGCATCCAGGCGCCCCCTGGCTTCGGGTTCTATGTAAACTCCTTCATGCGCCGCTGCCCT
GATAACATCCACCACCGCAGAATAAGCCACACCCAGCCAACCTACACATTCGTTCTGCGAGTCACACACG
GGAGGAGCGGGAAGAGCTGGAAGAACCATGTTTTTTTTTTTATTCCAAAAGATTATCCAAAACCTCAAAA
TGAAGATCTATTAAGTGAACGCGCTCCCCTCCGGTGGCGTGGTCAAACTCTACAGCCAAAGAACAGATAA
TGGCATTTGTAAGATGTTGCACAATGGCTTCCAAAAGGCAAACGGCCCTCACGTCCAAGTGGACGTAAAG
GCTAAACCCTTCAGGGTGAATCTCCTCTATAAACATTCCAGCACCTTCAACCATGCCCAAATAATTCTCA
TCTCGCCACCTTCTCAATATATCTCTAAGCAAATCCCGAATATTAAGTCCGGCCATTGTAAAAATCTGCT
CCAGAGCGCCCTCCACCTTCAGCCTCAAGCAGCGAATCATGATTGCAAAAATTCAGGTTCCTCACAGACC
TGTATAAGATTCAAAAGCGGAACATTAACAAAAATACCGCGATCCCGTAGGTCCCTTCGCAGGGCCAGCT
GAACATAATCGTGCAGGTCTGCACGGACCAGCGCGGCCACTTCCCCGCCAGGAACCTTGACAAAAGAACC
CACACTGATTATGACACGCATACTCGGAGCTATGCTAACCAGCGTAGCCCCGATGTAAGCTTTGTTGCAT
GGGCGGCGATATAAAATGCAAGGTGCTGCTCAAAAAATCAGGCAAAGCCTCGCGCAAAAAAGAAAGCACA
TCGTAGTCATGCTCATGCAGATAAAGGCAGGTAAGCTCCGGAACCACCACAGAAAAAGACACCATTTTTC
TCTCAAACATGTCTGCGGGTTTCTGCATAAACACAAAATAAAATAACAAAAAAACATTTAAACATTAGAA
GCCTGTCTTACAACAGGAAAAACAACCCTTATAAGCATAAGACGGACTACGGCCATGCCGGCGTGACCGT
AAAAAAACTGGTCACCGTGATTAAAAAGCACCACCGACAGCTCCTCGGTCATGTCCGGAGTCATAATGTA
AGACTCGGTAAACACATCAGGTTGATTCACATCGGTCAGTGCTAAAAAGCGACCGAAATAGCCCGGGGGA
ATACATACCCGCAGGCGTAGAGACAACATTACAGCCCCCATAGGAGGTATAACAAAATTAATAGGAGAGA
AAAACACATAAACACCTGAAAAACCCTCCTGCCTAGGCAAAATAGCACCCTCCCGCTCCAGAACAACATA
CAGCGCTTCCACAGCGGCAGCCATAACAGTCAGCCTTACCAGTAAAAAAGAAAACCTATTAAAAAAACAC
CACTCGACACGGCACCAGCTCAATCAGTCACAGTGTAAAAAAGGGCCAAGTGCAGAGCGAGTATATATAG
GACTAAAAAATGACGTAACGGTTAAAGTCCACAAAAAACACCCAGAAAACCGCACGCGAACCTACGCCCA
GAAACGAAAGCCAAAAAACCCACAACTTCCTCAAATCGTCACTTCCGTTTTCCCACGTTACGTCACTTCC
CATTTTAAGAAAACTACAATTCCCAACACATACAAGTTACTCCGCCCTAAAACCTACGTCACCCGCCCCG
TTCCCACGCCCCGCGCCACGTCACAAACTCCACCCCCTCATTATCATATTGGCTTCAATCCAAAATAAGG
TATATTATTGATGATGTTAATTAATTTAAATCCGCATGCGATATCGAGCTCTCCCGGGAATTCGGATCTG
CGACGCGAGGCTGGATGGCCTTCCCCATTATGATTCTTCTCGCTTCCGGCGGCATCGGGATGCCCGCGTT
GCAGGCCATGCTGTCCAGGCAGGTAGATGACGACCATCAGGGACAGCTTCACGGCCAGCAAAAGGCCAGG
AACCGTAAAAAGGCCGCGTTGCTGGCGTTTTTCCATAGGCTCCGCCCCCCTGACGAGCATCACAAAAATC
GACGCTCAAGTCAGAGGTGGCGAAACCCGACAGGACTATAAAGATACCAGGCGTTTCCCCCTGGAAGCTC
CCTCGTGCGCTCTCCTGTTCCGACCCTGCCGCTTACCGGATACCTGTCCGCCTTTCTCCCTTCGGGAAGC
GTGGCGCTTTCTCAATGCTCACGCTGTAGGTATCTCAGTTCGGTGTAGGTCGTTCGCTCCAAGCTGGGCT
GTGTGCACGAACCCCCCGTTCAGCCCGACCGCTGCGCCTTATCCGGTAACTATCGTCTTGAGTCCAACCC
GGTAAGACACGACTTATCGCCACTGGCAGCAGCCACTGGTAACAGGATTAGCAGAGCGAGGTATGTAGGC
GGTGCTACAGAGTTCTTGAAGTGGTGGCCTAACTACGGCTACACTAGAAGGACAGTATTTGGTATCTGCG
CTCTGCTGAAGCCAGTTACCTTCGGAAAAAGAGTTGGTAGCTCTTGATCCGGCAAACAAACCACCGCTGG
TAGCGGTGGTTTTTTTGTTTGCAAGCAGCAGATTACGCGCAGAAAAAAAGGATCTCAAGAAGATCCTTTG
ATCTTTTCTACGGGGTCTGACGCTCAGTGGAACGAAAACTCACGTTAAGGGATTTTGGTCATGAGATTAT
CAAAAAGGATCTTCACCTAGATCCTTTTAAATCAATCTAAAGTATATATGAGTAAACTTGGTCTGACAGT
TACCAATGCTTAATCAGTGAGGCACCTATCTCAGCGATCTGTCTATTTCGTTCATCCATAGTTGCCTGAC
TCCCCGTCGTGTAGATAACTACGATACGGGAGGGCTTACCATCTGGCCCCAGTGCTGCAATGATACCGCG
AGACCCACGCTCACCGGCTCCAGATTTATCAGCAATAAACCAGCCAGCCGGAAGGGCCGAGCGCAGAAGT
GGTCCTGCAACTTTATCCGCCTCCATCCAGTCTATTAATTGTTGCCGGGAAGCTAGAGTAAGTAGTTCGC
CAGTTAATAGTTTGCGCAACGTTGTTGCCATTGNTGCAGGCATCGTGGTGTCACGCTCGTCGTTTGGTAT
GGCTTCATTCAGCTCCGGTTCCCAACGATCAAGGCGAGTTACATGATCCCCCATGTTGTGCAAAAAAGCG
GTTAGCTCCTTCGGTCCTCCGATCGTTGTCAGAAGTAAGTTGGCCGCAGTGTTATCACTCATGGTTATGG
CAGCACTGCATAATTCTCTTACTGTCATGCCATCCGTAAGATGCTTTTCTGTGACTGGTGAGTACTCAAC
CAAGTCATTCTGAGAATAGTGTATGCGGCGACCGAGTTGCTCTTGCCCGGCGTCAACACGGGATAATACC
GCGCCACATAGCAGAACTTTAAAAGTGCTCATCATTGGAAAACGTTCTTCGGGGCGAAAACTCTCAAGGA
TCTTACCGCTGTTGAGATCCAGTTCGATGTAACCCACTCGTGCACCCAACTGATCTTCAGCATCTTTTAC
TTTCACCAGCGTTTCTGGGTGAGCAAAAACAGGAAGGCAAAATGCCGCAAAAAAGGGAATAAGGGCGACA
CGGAAATGTTGAATACTCATACTCTTCCTTTTTCAATATTATTGAAGCATTTATCAGGGTTATTGTCTCA
TGAGCGGATACATATTTGAATGTATTTAGAAAAATAAACAAATAGGGGTTCCGCGCACATTTCCCCGAAA
AGTGCCACCTGACGTCTAAGAAACCATTATTATCATGACATTAACCTATAAAAATAGGCGTATCACGAGG
CCCTTTCGTCTTCAAGGATCCGAATTCCCGGGAGAGCTCGATATCGCATGCGGATTTAAATTAATTAACA
TCATCAATAATATACCTTATTTTGGATTGAAGCCAATATGATAATGAGGGGGTGGAGTTTGTGACGTGGC
GCGGGGCGTGGGAACGGGGCGGGTGACGTAGTAGTGTGGCGGAAGTGTGATGTTGCAAGTGTGGCGGAAC
ACATGTAAGCGACGGATGTGGCAAAAGTGACGTTTTTGGTGTGCGCCGGTGTACACAGGAAGTGACAATT
TTCGCGCGGTTTTAGGCGGATGTTGTAGTAAATTTGGGCGTAACCGAGTAAGATTTGGCCATTTTCGCGG
GAAAACTGAATAAGAGGAAGTGAAATCTGAATAATTTTGTGTTACTCATAGCGCGTAATATTTGTCTAGG
GCCGCGGGGACTTTGACCGTTTACGTGGAGACTCGCCCAGGTGTTTTTCTCAGGTGTTTTCCGCGTTCCG
GGTCAAAGTTGGCGTTTTATTATTATAGTCAGTCGAAGCTTGGATCCGGTACCTCTAGAATTCTCGAGCG
GCCGCTAGCGACATCGGATCTCCCGATCCCCTATGGTCGACTCTCAGTACAATCTGCTCTGATGCCGCAT
AGTTAAGCCAGTATCTGCTCCCTGCTTGTGTGTTGGAGGTCGCTGAGTAGTGCGCGAGCAAAATTTAAGC
TACAACAAGGCAAGGCTTGACCGACAATTGCATGAAGAATCTGCTTAGGGTTAGGCGTTTTGCGCTGCTT
CGCGATGTACGGGCCAGATATACGCGTTGACATTGATTATTGACTAGTTATTAATAGTAATCAATTACGG
GGTCATTAGTTCATAGCCCATATATGGAGTTCCGCGTTACATAACTTACGGTAAATGGCCCGCCTGGCTG
ACCGCCCAACGACCCCCGCCCATTGACGTCAATAATGACGTATGTTCCCATAGTAACGCCAATAGGGACT
TTCCATTGACGTCAATGGGTGGACTATTTACGGTAAACTGCCCACTTGGCAGTACATCAAGTGTATCATA
TGCCAAGTACGCCCCCTATTGACGTCAATGACGGTAAATGGCCCGCCTGGCATTATGCCCAGTACATGAC
CTTATGGGACTTTCCTACTTGGCAGTACATCTACGTATTAGTCATCGCTATTACCATGGTGATGCGGTTT
TGGCAGTACATCAATGGGCGTGGATAGCGGTTTGACTCACGGGGATTTCCAAGTCTCCACCCCATTGACG
TCAATGGGAGTTTGTTTTGGCACCAAAATCAACGGGACTTTCCAAAATGTCGTAACAACTCCGCCCCATT
GACGCAAATGGGCGGTAGGCGTGTACGGTGGGAGGTCTATATAAGCAGAGCTCTCTGGCTAACTAGAGAA
CCCACTGCTTACTGGCTTATCGAAATTAATACGACTCACTATAGGGAGACCCAAGCTGGCTAGTTAAGCT
ATCAACAAGTTTGTACAAAAAAGCAGGCTATGGCGGGCTGGATTCAGGCCCAGCAGCTTCAGGGAGATGC
CCTGCGCCAGATGCAAGTGTTGTATGGGCAGCATTTCCCCATCGAGGTCCGGCACTACCTGGCCCAGTGG
ATCGAGAGCCAGCCGTGGGATGCTATTGACTTGGATAATCCCCAGGACCGAGGTCAGGCCACCCAACTCC
TGGAGGGCCTGGTGCAGGAGCTGCAGAAGAAGGCGGAGCACCAGGTGGGGGAAGATGGGTTTTTGCTGAA
GATCAAGCTGGGGCACTATGCCACACAGCTCCAGAACACGTATGACCGCTGTCCCATGGAGCTGGTTCGC
TGTATCCGTCACATTCTGTACAACGAACAGAGGCTGGTTCGCGAAGCCAACAATTGCAGCTCCCCTGCTG
GTGTCCTGGTTGACGCCATGTCCCAGAAGCACCTTCAGATCAACCAAAGGTTTGAGGAGCTGCGCCTGAT
CACACAGGACACGGAGAACGAGCTGAAGAAGCTGCAGCAGACCCAAGAGTACTTCATCATCCAGTACCAG
GAGAGCCTGCGGATCCAAGCTCAGTTTGCCCAGCTGGGCCAGCTGAACCCCCAGGAGCGCATGAGCAGGG
AGACGGCCCTCCAGCAGAAGCAAGTGTCCCTGGAGACCTGGCTGCAGCGAGAGGCACAGACACTGCAGCA
GTACCGAGTGGAGCTGGCTGAGAAGCACCAGAAGACCCTGCAGCTGCTGCGGAAGCAGCAGACCATCATC
CTGGACGACGAGCTGATCCAGTGGAAGCGGAGACAGCAGCTGGCCGGGAACGGGGGTCCCCCCGAGGGCA
GCCTGGACGTGCTGCAGTCCTGGTGTGAGAAGCTGGCCGAGATCATCTGGCAGAACCGGCAGCAGATCCG
CAGGGCTGAGCACCTGTGCCAGCAGCTGCCCATCCCAGGCCCCGTGGAGGAGATGCTGGCTGAGGTCAAC
GCCACCATCACGGACATCATCTCAGCTCTGGTCACCAGCACGTTCATCATCGAGAAGCAGCCTCCTCAGG
TCCTGAAGACCCAGACCAAGTTTGCGGCCACCGTGCGCCTGCTGGTGGGGGGAAAGCTGAATGTGCACAT
GAACCCCCCGCAGGTGAAGGCGACCATCATCAGCGAGCAGCAGGCCAAGTCCCTGCTCAAGAATGAGAAC
ACCCGCAATGAGTGCAGCGGCGAGATCCTGAACAACTGTTGCGTCATGGAGTACCACCAGGCCACTGGCA
CGCTCAGCGCCCACTTCAGAAACATGTCACTGAAAAGAATCAAGCGCGCCGACAGGCGTGGTGCAGAGTC
GGTGACGGAGGAGAAGTTCACAGTCCTGTTTGAGTCTCAGTTCAGCGTTGGCAGCAACGAGCTGGTGTTC
CAGGTGAAGACCCTGTCCCTCCCTGTGGTCGTTATCGTCCATGGCAGCCAGGACCACAATGCTACTGCCA
CCGTGCTGTGGGACAATGCCTTTGCTGAGCCGGGCAGGGTGCCATTTGCTGTGCCTGACAAGGTGCTGTG
GCCGCAGCTGTGTGAAGCGCTCAACATGAAATTCAAGGCTGAAGTACAGAGCAACCGGGGCTTGACCAAA
GAGAACCTCGTGTTCCTGGCACAGAAACTGTTCAACATCAGCAGCAACCACCTCGAGGACTACAACAGCA
TGTCTGTGTCCTGGTCCCAGTTCAACCGGGAGAACTTGCCCGGCTGGAACTACACCTTCTGGCAGTGGTT
CGACGGGGTGATGGAGGTGCTGAAGAAGCACCATAAGCCCCATTGGAATGATGGGGCTATCCTGGGTTTC
GTGAACAAGCAACAGGCCCACGACCTGCTCATCAACAAGCCGGACGGGACCTTCCTGCTGCGCTTCAGTG
ACTCGGAAATCGGGGGCATCACCATTGCTTGGAAGTTTGACTCTCCGGACCGAAACCTCTGGAATCTGAA
GCCATTCACGACGCGAGATTTCTCCATTCGGTCCCTGGCCGACCGGCTGGGGGACCTGAACTACCTTATC
TACGTGTTCCCAGACCGACCCAAGGACGAGGTCTTTGCCAAGTATTACACTCCTGTACTTGCGAAAGCAG
TTGACGGATACGTGAAGCCACAGATCAAGCAAGTGGTCCCTGAGTTCGTCAATGCATCCACAGATGCCGG
AGCCAGCGCCACCTACATGGACCAGGCTCCTTCCCCAGTCGTGTGCCCTCAACCTCACTACAACATGTAC
CCACCCAACCCTGACCCTGTCCTTGACCAAGATGGCTGAAGCTTCTAGATAAGATATCCGATCCACCGGA
TCTAGATAACTGATCATAATCAGCCATACCACATTTGTAGAGGTTTTACTTGCTTTAAAAAACCTCCCAC
ACCTCCCCCTGAACCTGAAACATAAAATGAATGCAATTGTTGTTGTTAACTTGTTTATTGCAGCTTATAA
TGGTTACAAATAAAGCAATAGCATCACAAATTTCACAAATAAAGCATTTTTTTCACTGCATTCTAGTTGT
GGTTTGTCCAAACTCATCAATGTATCTTAACGCGGAGGTTTATCGACGATCTGCTAGTGATTAATAGTAA
TCAATTACGGGGTCATTAGTTCATAGCCCATATATGGAGTTCCGCGTTACATAACTTACGGTAAATGGCC
CGCCTGGCTGACCGCCCAACGACCCCCGCCCATTGACGTCAATAATGACGTATGTTCCCATAGTAACGCC
AATAGGGACTTTCCATTGACGTCAATGGGTGGAGTATTTACGGTAAACTGCCCACTTGGCAGTACATCAA
GTGTATCATATGCCAAGTACGCCCCCTATTGACGTCAATGACGGTAAATGGCCCGCCTGGCATTATGCCC
AGTACATGACCTTATGGGACTTTCCTACTTGGCAGTACATCTACGTATTAGTCATCGCTATTACCATGGT
GATGCGGTTTTGGCAGTACATCAATGGGCGTGGATAGCGGTTTGACTCACGGGGATTTCCAAGTCTCCAC
CCCATTGACGTCAATGGGAGTTTGTTTTGGCACCAAAATCAACGGGACTTTCCAAAATGTCGTAACAACT
CCGCCCCATTGACGCAAATGGGCGGTAGGCGTGTACGGTGGGAGGTCTATATAAGCAGAGCTGGTTTAGT
GAACCGTCAGATCCGCTAGCGCTACCGGTCGCCACCATGGTGAGCAAGGGCGAGGAGCTGTTCACCGGGG
TGGTGCCCATCCTGGTCGAGCTGGACGGCGACGTAAACGGCCACAAGTTCAGCGTGTCCGGCGAGGGCGA
GGGCGATGCCACCTACGGCAAGCTGACCCTGAAGTTCATCTGCACCACCGGCAAGCTGCCCGTGCCCTGG
CCCACCCTCGTGACCACCCTGACCTACGGCGTGCAGTGCTTCAGCCGCTACCCCGACCACATGAAGCAGC
ACGACTTCTTCAAGTCCGCCATGCCCGAAGGCTACGTCCAGGAGCGCACCATCTTCTTCAAGGACGACGG
CAACTACAAGACCCGCGCCGAGGTGAAGTTCGAGGGCGACACCCTGGTGAACCGCATCGAGCTGAAGGGC
ATCGACTTCAAGGAGGACGGCAACATCCTGGGGCACAAGCTGGAGTACAACTACAACAGCCACAACGTCT
ATATCATGGCCGACAAGCAGAAGAACGGCATCAAGGTGAACTTCAAGATCCGCCACAACATCGAGGACGG
CAGCGTGCAGCTCGCCGACCACTACCAGCAGAACACCCCCATCGGCGACGGCCCCGTGCTGCTGCCCGAC
AACCACTACCTGAGCACCCAGTCCGCCCTGAGCAAAGACCCCAACGAGAAGCGCGATCACATGGTCCTGC
TGGAGTTCGTGACCGCCGCCGGGATCACTCTCGGCATGGACGAGCTGTACAAGTCCGGACTCAGATCCAC
CGGATCTAGATAAACCCAGCTTT
