Features (pLannotate 1.2.2; 50 found; start..end, strand, type, name):
      1..103     +  repeat_region  ITR: inverted terminal repeat of human adenovirus serotype 5 inverted
    191..341     +  misc_signal    Ad5 Ψ: packaging signal for adenovirus serotype 5
    524..576     -  misc_feature   bom (fragment): basis of mobility region from pBR322
    731..1110    +  enhancer       CMV enhancer: human cytomegalovirus immediate early enhancer
   1111..1314    +  promoter       CMV promoter: human cytomegalovirus (CMV) immediate early promoter
   1310..1343    +  LTR            5' LTR (truncated) (fragment): truncated 5' long terminal repeat (LTR) from HIV-1
   1359..1377    +  promoter       T7 promoter: promoter for bacteriophage T7 RNA polymerase
   1407..1431    +  protein_bind   attB1: mutant version of attB; recombination site for the Gateway® BP reaction BP Clonase™
   1432..3678    +  CDS            Stat5a (fragment): STA5A_MOUSE - Also known as Mgf, Mpf. Experimental evidence at protein level: Swiss-Prot protein existence level 1. Carries out a dual function: signal transduction and activation of transcription. Mediates cellular responses to the cytokine KITLG/SCF and other growth factors. May mediate cellular responses to activated FGFR1, FGFR2, FGFR3 and FGFR4. Binds to the GAS element and activates PRL-induced transcription. Regulates the expression of milk proteins during lactation. From Mus musculus (Mouse).
   3723..3807    +  CDS            large T antigen (fragment): large T antigen from SV40 (simian virus 40)
   3830..3951    +  polyA_signal   SV40 poly(A) signal: SV40 polyadenylation signal
   4037..4340    +  enhancer       CMV enhancer: human cytomegalovirus immediate early enhancer
   4341..4544    +  promoter       CMV promoter: human cytomegalovirus (CMV) immediate early promoter
   4589..5308    +  CDS            EGFP: the original enhanced GFP (Yang et al., 1996) mammalian codon-optimized
   5309..5333    -  protein_bind   attB2: mutant version of attB; recombination site for the Gateway® BP reaction BP Clonase™
   5359..5400    +  CDS            V5 tag: epitope tag from simian virus 5
   5484..5532    +  polyA_signal   HSV TK poly(A) signal: herpes simplex virus thymidine kinase polyadenylation signal (Cole and Stacy, 1985)
   5814..6233    +  CDS            IX: CAP9_ADE05 - Experimental evidence at protein level: Swiss-Prot protein existence level 1. Structural component of the virion that acts as a cement protein on the capsid exterior and forms triskelion structures consisting of three molecules that stabilize three hexon trimers at the center of each icosahedral facet and fixes the peripentonal hexons. Dispensable for assembly. During virus entry, recruits the anterograde motor kinesin-1 to the capsid docked at the nuclear pore complex thereby subjecting the docked capsid to a pulling force. The resulting tension leads to capsid disruption, disper
   6320..7549    -  CDS            IVa2 (fragment): PKG1_ADEM1 - Protein inferred from homology: Swiss-Prot protein existence level 3. Component of the packaging machinery which encapsidates the viral DNA into preformed capsids and transcriptional activator of the viral major late promoter (MLP). Binds, along with packaging proteins 2 and 3, to the specific packaging sequence on the left end of viral genomic DNA and displays ATPase activity thereby providing the power stroke of the packaging machinery. The activity of packaging protein IVa2 is stimulated by protein 33K which acts as a terminase. May be the protein that pumps DNA into the capsid
   7405..10572   -  CDS            POL: DPOL_ADE05 - Experimental evidence at protein level: Swiss-Prot protein existence level 1. Eukaryotic-type DNA polymerase involved in viral genomic replication. DNA synthesis is protein primed, and acts in a strand displacement replication. Assembles in complex with viral pTP, DBP, host NFIA and host POU2F1/OCT1 on viral origin of replication. The polymerase covalently transfers dCMP onto pTP, thereby initiating complementary strand synthesis. From Human adenovirus C serotype 5 (HAdV-5) (Human adenovirus 5).
  10791..12794   -  CDS            PTP: TERM_ADE05 - Experimental evidence at protein level: Swiss-Prot protein existence level 1. Protein covalently bound to the viral DNA that acts as a primer for viral genomic replication by DNA strand displacement. Assembles on the viral origin of replication in an initiation complex with viral polymerase, DBP, host NFIA and host POU2F1/OCT1. During initiation, the polymerase covalently couples the first dCTP with Ser- 580 of pTP. The terminal protein stimulates the template activity over 20 fold compared to protein-free templates. Neo-synthesized viral genomes are linked to two preterminal prot
  12825..12981   +  ncRNA          VA: Accession: RF00102 - VA RNA
  13080..13237   +  ncRNA          VA: Accession: RF00102 - VA RNA
  13255..14499   +  CDS            L1: PKG3_ADE05 - Experimental evidence at protein level: Swiss-Prot protein existence level 1. Involved in viral genome packaging through its interaction with packaging proteins 1 and 2. After proteolytic cleavage by adenovirus protease, L1 52/55k protein is removed from the capsid during viral maturation. From Human adenovirus C serotype 5 (HAdV-5) (Human adenovirus 5).
  14523..16277   +  CDS            CAP3_ADE05: Experimental evidence at protein level: Swiss-Prot protein existence level 1. Structural component of the virion that acts as a cement protein on the capsid exterior and which mediates the interactions between the hexons, including the peripentonal hexons, and reaches all the way to the penton vertices. Two hexon linking proteins IIIa, one from each facet, stabilize the unique edge interface between a pair of facets. As the virus enters the host cell, hexon linking proteins IIIa are shed concomitant with virion acidification in the endosome. During virus assembly, seems to play a role in the s
  16362..18074   +  CDS            L2: CAPSP_ADE05 - Experimental evidence at protein level: Swiss-Prot protein existence level 1. Major capsid protein that self-associates to form penton base pentamers, each in the shape of a pentagon, situated at the 12 vertices of the pseudo T=25 capsid. Involved in virus secondary attachment to host cell after initial attachment by the fiber protein. Binds host integrin heterodimer ITGAV-ITGB5 (alphaV-beta5) thereby triggering clathrin-mediated endocytosis of virions. Mediates initial virus attachment to CXADR-negative cells. Binding to integrins ITGAV-ITGB5 also seems to induce macropinocytosi
  18084..18677   +  CDS            L2: NP_ADE02 - Experimental evidence at protein level: Swiss-Prot protein existence level 1. Plays a role in the inhibition of host immune response within the nucleus. Interacts with cellular nucleosomes and immobilizes the host immune danger signal HMGB1 on chromatin. In turn, prevents HMGB1 release out of the cell and thus decreases inflammation. Plays also a role in the wrapping and condensation of the viral DNA. May also promote viral genome import into the nucleus. From Human adenovirus C serotype 2 (HAdV-2) (Human adenovirus 2).
  18750..19853   +  CDS            L2: CORE5_ADE05 - Experimental evidence at protein level: Swiss-Prot protein existence level 1. Associates loosely with the viral DNA to form an outer shell around the nucleoprotein-DNA complex and links it with the capsid by binding the endosome lysis protein. Dissociates from the viral genome during entry. Might be involved in nuclear capsid assembly of the viral particles through its association with NPM1/nucleophosmin. From Human adenovirus C serotype 5 (HAdV-5) (Human adenovirus 5).
  19884..20123   +  CDS            COR10_ADE02: Experimental evidence at protein level: Swiss-Prot protein existence level 1. [Pre-core protein X]: Interacts with the viral DNA and aids in tightly condensing it within the capsid. Cleavage of pre-core protein X may serve to partially relax this structure within the mature virion prior to its entry into the nucleus. From Human adenovirus C serotype 2 (HAdV-2) (Human adenovirus 2).
  20209..20958   +  CDS            L3: CAP6_ADE05 - Experimental evidence at protein level: Swiss-Prot protein existence level 1. [Protease cofactor]: Cofactor that activates the viral protease. Binds to viral protease in a 1:1 ratio. From Human adenovirus C serotype 5 (HAdV-5) (Human adenovirus 5).
  21047..23902   +  CDS            L3 (sequence partly withheld): CAPSH_ADE05 - Experimental evidence at protein level: Swiss-Prot protein existence level 1. Major capsid protein that self-associates to form 240 hexon trimers, each in the shape of a hexagon, building most of the pseudo T=25 capsid. Assembled into trimeric units with the help of the chaperone shutoff protein. Transported by pre-protein VI to the nucleus where it associates with other structural proteins to form an empty capsid. Might be involved, through its interaction with host dyneins, in the intracellular microtubule-dependent transport of incoming viral capsid to the nucleus. From Human
  23938..24549   +  CDS            L3: PRO_ADE05 - Experimental evidence at transcript level: Swiss-Prot protein existence level 2. Cleaves viral precursor proteins (pTP, pIIIa, pVI, pVII, pVIII, and pX) inside newly assembled particles giving rise to mature virions. Protease complexed to its cofactor slides along the viral DNA to specifically locate and cleave the viral precursors. Mature virions have a weakened organization compared to the unmature virions, thereby facilitating subsequent uncoating. Without maturation, the particle lacks infectivity and is unable to uncoat. Late in adenovirus infection, in the cytoplasm, may part
  24651..26237   -  CDS            DBP: DNB2_ADE05 - Experimental evidence at protein level: Swiss-Prot protein existence level 1. Plays a role in the elongation phase of viral strand displacement replication by unwinding the template in an ATP- independent fashion, employing its capacity to form multimers. Also enhances the rate of initiation. Released from template upon second strand synthesis. Assembles in complex with viral pTP, viral pol, host NFIA and host POU2F1/OCT1 on viral origin of replication. Covers the whole ssDNA genome during synthesis. The complementary strand synthesis induces its relese from DNA template. May inhi
  26266..28686   +  CDS            L4: SHUT_ADE05 - Experimental evidence at protein level: Swiss-Prot protein existence level 1. Protein that inhibits host translation while promoting late viral translation by ribosome shunting. Blocks host cap-dependent translation by binding to eIF4G, displacing MKNK1 from cap initiation complexes and preventing EIF4E phosphorylation. Binds to the tripartite leader sequence of viral late mRNAs and recruits host eIF4G, PABPC1/poly-A binding protein and 40S ribosomes subunits on viral mRNAs, allowing ribosome shunting and efficient translation of late viral mRNAs even though conventional translati
  28899..29282   +  CDS            SF33K_ADE02 (fragment): Experimental evidence at protein level: Swiss-Prot protein existence level 1. Probably functions as the small terminase that is part of the molecular motor that translocates genomic DNA in empty capsid during DNA packaging. This motor is located at a unique vertex and comprises at least the IVa2 ATPase, the small terminase 33K and probably a portal. Forms a ring-like structure of about 17 nm in which genomic DNA is translocated into the capsid. Stimulates IVa2 ATPase activity in the presence of the viral genome. Once the DNA is packaged, the terminase detaches: the 33K protein is present in th
  29373..30053   +  CDS            L4: CAP8_ADE02 - Experimental evidence at protein level: Swiss-Prot protein existence level 1. [Hexon-linking protein-C]: Structural component of the virion that acts as a cement protein on the capsid interior and which glue the peripentonal hexons and group-of-nine hexons together. From Human adenovirus C serotype 2 (HAdV-2) (Human adenovirus 2).
  30057..30377   +  CDS            E312_ADE02: Experimental evidence at protein level: Swiss-Prot protein existence level 1. From Human adenovirus C serotype 2 (HAdV-2) (Human adenovirus 2).
  30792..31157   +  CDS            E3145_ADE02: Experimental evidence at protein level: Swiss-Prot protein existence level 1. May prevent Nf-kappaB activation by immune signals like Tumor necrosis factor, presumably by inhibiting NFKB1 dimer DNA-binding. May act directly at the TNF receptor to inhibit signaling. From Human adenovirus C serotype 2 (HAdV-2) (Human adenovirus 2).
  31188..31352   -  CDS            UXP_ADE05 (fragment): Experimental evidence at transcript level: Swiss-Prot protein existence level 2. Might play a role in viral replication since it is associated with viral replication centers. Seems to have an effect on DBP localization. From Human adenovirus C serotype 5 (HAdV-5) (Human adenovirus 5).
  31363..33105   +  CDS            SPIKE_ADE05: Experimental evidence at protein level: Swiss-Prot protein existence level 1. Forms spikes that protrude from each vertex of the icosahedral capsid. Interacts with host coxsackievirus and adenovirus receptor CXADR located at the cell tight junctions to provide virion initial attachment to target cell. The fiber protein binds to CXADR with a higher affinity than CXADR binds to itself, thereby blocking the cell-cell adhesion function of CXADR dimers and leading to local disruption of the tight junction. Fiber protein present on neo- synthesized particles may thus disrupt the junctional integrity
  33238..33315   -  CDS            E417_ADE03: Protein predicted: Swiss-Prot protein existence level 4. From Human adenovirus B serotype 3 (HAdV-3) (Human adenovirus 3).
  33517..34398   -  CDS            E434_ADE02: Experimental evidence at protein level: Swiss-Prot protein existence level 1. Plays a major role to prevent cellular inhibition of viral genome replication by nuclear bodies. Assembles an SCF-like E3 ubiquitin ligase complex based on the cellular proteins ELOB, ELOC, CUL5 and RBX1, in cooperation with viral E1B-55K. This viral RING-type ligase ubiquitinates cellular substrates prior to proteasomal degradation: p53/TP53, LIG4, MRE11-RAD50-NBS1 (MRN) complex, ITGA3, DAXX and BLM. From Human adenovirus C serotype 2 (HAdV-2) (Human adenovirus 2).
  34677..35024   -  CDS            E411_ADE05: Experimental evidence at protein level: Swiss-Prot protein existence level 1. From Human adenovirus C serotype 5 (HAdV-5) (Human adenovirus 5).
  35024..35413   -  CDS            E4RF2_ADE02: Protein predicted: Swiss-Prot protein existence level 4. From Human adenovirus C serotype 2 (HAdV-2) (Human adenovirus 2).
  35464..35847   -  CDS            E4RF1_ADE02: Experimental evidence at protein level: Swiss-Prot protein existence level 1. May modulate tight-junctions functions of infected cells through interactions with PDZ proteins. E4 ORF1 has ben show for Adenovirus 9 to interact with protein involved in tight junction regulation. May play a role in mTOR activation by activating PI3- kinase, thus overriding cellular checkpoint for translation. From Human adenovirus C serotype 2 (HAdV-2) (Human adenovirus 2).
  36157..36259   -  repeat_region  ITR: inverted terminal repeat of human adenovirus serotype 5 inverted
  36313..36437   +  CDS            TcR (fragment): tetracycline efflux protein; tet; confers resistance to tetracycline
  36483..37071   -  rep_origin     ori: high-copy-number ColE1/pMB1/pBR322/pUC origin of replication
  37223..38083   -  CDS            AmpR: β-lactamase; bla; confers resistance to ampicillin, carbenicillin, and related antibiotics
  38084..38188   -  promoter       AmpR promoter: bla
>Addgene plasmid #83252 | pAD-CMV-STAT5A-DN-CMV-GFP | addgene full sequence | sequence record 222965 | Addgene NGS Result
CATCATCAATAATATACCTTATTTTGGATTGAAGCCAATATGATAATGAGGGGGTGGAGTTTGTGACGTG
GCGCGGGGCGTGGGAACGGGGCGGGTGACGTAGTAGTGTGGCGGAAGTGTGATGTTGCAAGTGTGGCGGA
ACACATGTAAGCGACGGATGTGGCAAAAGTGACGTTTTTGGTGTGCGCCGGTGTACACAGGAAGTGACAA
TTTTCGCGCGGTTTTAGGCGGATGTTGTAGTAAATTTGGGCGTAACCGAGTAAGATTTGGCCATTTTCGC
GGGAAAACTGAATAAGAGGAAGTGAAATCTGAATAATTTTGTGTTACTCATAGCGCGTAATATTTGTCTA
GGGCCGCGGGGACTTTGACCGTTTACGTGGAGACTCGCCCAGGTGTTTTTCTCAGGTGTTTTCCGCGTTC
CGGGTCAAAGTTGGCGTTTTATTATTATAGTCAGTCGAAGCTTGGATCCGGTACCTCTAGAATTCTCGAG
CGGCCGCTAGCGACATCGGATCTCCCGATCCCCTATGGTGCACTCTCAGTACAATCTGCTCTGATGCCGC
ATAGTTAAGCCAGTATCTGCTCCCTGCTTGTGTGTTGGAGGTCGCTGAGTAGTGCGCGAGCAAAATTTAA
GCTACAACAAGGCAAGGCTTGACCGACAATTGCATGAAGAATCTGCTTAGGGTTAGGCGTTTTGCGCTGC
TTCGCGATGTACGGGCCAGATATACGCGTTGACATTGATTATTGACTAGTTATTAATAGTAATCAATTAC
GGGGTCATTAGTTCATAGCCCATATATGGAGTTCCGCGTTACATAACTTACGGTAAATGGCCCGCCTGGC
TGACCGCCCAACGACCCCCGCCCATTGACGTCAATAATGACGTATGTTCCCATAGTAACGCCAATAGGGA
CTTTCCATTGACGTCAATGGGTGGAGTATTTACGGTAAACTGCCCACTTGGCAGTACATCAAGTGTATCA
TATGCCAAGTACGCCCCCTATTGACGTCAATGACGGTAAATGGCCCGCCTGGCATTATGCCCAGTACATG
ACCTTATGGGACTTTCCTACTTGGCAGTACATCTACGTATTAGTCATCGCTATTACCATGGTGATGCGGT
TTTGGCAGTACATCAATGGGCGTGGATAGCGGTTTGACTCACGGGGATTTCCAAGTCTCCACCCCATTGA
CGTCAATGGGAGTTTGTTTTGGCACCAAAATCAACGGGACTTTCCAAAATGTCGTAACAACTCCGCCCCA
TTGACGCAAATGGGCGGTAGGCGTGTACGGTGGGAGGTCTATATAAGCAGAGCTCTCTGGCTAACTAGAG
AACCCACTGCTTACTGGCTTATCGAAATTAATACGACTCACTATAGGGAGACCCAAGCTGGCTAGTTAAG
CTATCAACAAGTTTGTACAAAAAAGCAGGCTATGGCGGGCTGGATTCAGGCCCAGCAGCTTCAGGGAGAT
GCCCTGCGCCAGATGCAAGTGTTGTATGGGCAGCATTTCCCCATCGAGGTCCGGCACTACCTGGCCCAGT
GGATCGAGAGCCAGCCGTGGGATGCTATTGACTTGGATAATCCCCAGGACCGAGGTCAGGCCACCCAACT
CCTGGAGGGCCTGGTGCAGGAGCTGCAGAAGAAGGCGGAGCACCAGGTGGGGGAAGATGGGTTTTTGCTG
AAGATCAAGCTGGGGCACTATGCCACACAGCTCCAGAACACGTATGACCGCTGTCCCATGGAGCTGGTTC
GCTGTATCCGTCACATTCTGTACAACGAACAGAGGCTGGTTCGCGAAGCCAACAATTGCAGCTCCCCTGC
TGGTGTCCTGGTTGACGCCATGTCCCAGAAGCACCTTCAGATCAACCAAAGGTTTGAGGAGCTGCGCCTG
ATCACACAGGACACGGAGAACGAGCTGAAGAAGCTGCAGCAGACCCAAGAGTACTTCATCATCCAGTACC
AGGAGAGCCTGCGGATCCAAGCTCAGTTTGCCCAGCTGGGACAGCTGAACCCCCAGGAGCGCATGAGCAG
GGAGACGGCCCTCCAGCAGAAGCAAGTGTCCCTGGAGACCTGGCTGCAGCGAGAGGCACAGACACTGCAG
CAGTACCGAGTGGAGCTGGCTGAGAAGCACCAGAAGACCCTGCAGCTGCTGCGGAAGCAGCAGACCATCA
TCCTGGACGACGAGCTGATCCAGTGGAAGCGGAGACAGCAGCTGGCCGGGAACGGGGGTCCCCCCGAGGG
CAGCCTGGACGTGCTGCAGTCCTGGTGTGAGAAGCTGGCCGAGATCATCTGGCAGAACCGGCAGCAGATC
CGCAGGGCTGAGCACCTGTGCCAGCAGCTGCCCATCCCAGGCCCCGTGGAGGAGATGCTGGCTGAGGTCA
ACGCCACCATCACGGACATCATCTCAGCTCTGGTCACCAGCACGTTCATCATCGAGAAGCAGCCTCCTCA
GGTCCTGAAGACCCAGACCAAGTTTGCGGCCACCGTGCGCCTGCTGGTGGGGGGAAAGCTGAATGTGCAC
ATGAACCCCCCGCAGGTGAAGGCGACCATCATCAGCGAGCAGCAGGCCAAGTCCCTGCTCAAGAATGAGA
ACACCCGCAATGAGTGCAGCGGCGAGATCCTGAACAACTGTTGCGTCATGGAGTACCACCAGGCCACTGG
CACGCTCAGCGCCCACTTCAGAAACATGTCACTGAAAAGAATCAAGCGCGCCGACAGGCGTGGTGCAGAG
TCGGTGACGGAGGAGAAGTTCACAGTCCTGTTTGAGTCTCAGTTCAGCGTTGGCAGCAACGAGCTGGTGT
TCCAGGTGAAGACCCTGTCCCTCCCTGTGGTCGTTATCGTCCATGGCAGCCAGGACCACAATGCTACTGC
CACCGTGCTGTGGGACAATGCCTTTGCTGAGCCGGGCAGGGTGCCATTTGCTGTGCCTGACAAGGTGCTG
TGGCCGCAGCTGTGTGAAGCGCTCAACATGAAATTCAAGGCTGAAGTACAGAGCAACCGGGGCTTGACCA
AGGAGAACCTCGTGTTCCTGGCACAGAAACTGTTCAACATCAGCAGCAACCACCTCGAGGACTACAACAG
CATGTCTGTGTCCTGGTCCCAGTTCAACCGGGAGAACTTGCCCGGCTGGAACTACACCTTCTGGCAGTGG
TTCGACGGGGTGATGGAGGTGCTGAAGAAGCACCATAAGCCCCATTGGAATGATGGGGCTATCCTGGGTT
TCGTGAACAAGCAACAGGCCCACGACCTGCTCATCAACAAGCCGGACGGGACCTTCCTGCTGCGCTTCAG
TGACTCGGAAATCGGGGGCATCACCATTGCTTGGAAGTTTGACTCTCCGGACCGAAACCTCTGGAATCTG
AAGCCATTCACGACGCGAGATTTCTCCATTCGGTCCCTGGCCGACCGGCTGGGGGACCTGAACTACCTTA
TCTACGTGTTCCCAGACCGACCCAAGGACGAGGTCTTTGCCAAGTATTACACTCCTGTACTTGCGAAAGC
AGTTGACGGATACGTGAAGCCACAGATCAAGCAAGTGGTCCCTGAGTTCGTCAATGCATCCACAGATGCC
GGAGCCAGCGCCACCTACATGGACCAGGCTCCTTCCCCAGTCGTGTGCCCTCAACCTCACTACAACATGT
ACCCACCCAACCCTGACCCTGTCCTTGACCAAGATGGCTGAAGCTTCTAGATAAGATATCCGATCCACCG
GATCTAGATAACTGATCATAATCAGCCATACCACATTTGTAGAGGTTTTACTTGCTTTAAAAAACCTCCC
ACACCTCCCCCTGAACCTGAAACATAAAATGAATGCAATTGTTGTTGTTAACTTGTTTATTGCAGCTTAT
AATGGTTACAAATAAAGCAATAGCATCACAAATTTCACAAATAAAGCATTTTTTTCACTGCATTCTAGTT
GTGGTTTGTCCAAACTCATCAATGTATCTTAACGCGGAGGTTTATCGACGATCTGCTAGTGATTAATAGT
AATCAATTACGGGGTCATTAGTTCATAGCCCATATATGGAGTTCCGCGTTACATAACTTACGGTAAATGG
CCCGCCTGGCTGACCGCCCAACGACCCCCGCCCATTGACGTCAATAATGACGTATGTTCCCATAGTAACG
CCAATAGGGACTTTCCATTGACGTCAATGGGTGGAGTATTTACGGTAAACTGCCCACTTGGCAGTACATC
AAGTGTATCATATGCCAAGTACGCCCCCTATTGACGTCAATGACGGTAAATGGCCCGCCTGGCATTATGC
CCAGTACATGACCTTATGGGACTTTCCTACTTGGCAGTACATCTACGTATTAGTCATCGCTATTACCATG
GTGATGCGGTTTTGGCAGTACATCAATGGGCGTGGATAGCGGTTTGACTCACGGGGATTTCCAAGTCTCC
ACCCCATTGACGTCAATGGGAGTTTGTTTTGGCACCAAAATCAACGGGACTTTCCAAAATGTCGTAACAA
CTCCGCCCCATTGACGCAAATGGGCGGTAGGCGTGTACGGTGGGAGGTCTATATAAGCAGAGCTGGTTTA
GTGAACCGTCAGATCCGCTAGCGCTACCGGTCGCCACCATGGTGAGCAAGGGCGAGGAGCTGTTCACCGG
GGTGGTGCCCATCCTGGTCGAGCTGGACGGCGACGTAAACGGCCACAAGTTCAGCGTGTCCGGCGAGGGC
GAGGGCGATGCCACCTACGGCAAGCTGACCCTGAAGTTCATCTGCACCACCGGCAAGCTGCCCGTGCCCT
GGCCCACCCTCGTGACCACCCTGACCTACGGCGTGCAGTGCTTCAGCCGCTACCCCGACCACATGAAGCA
GCACGACTTCTTCAAGTCCGCCATGCCCGAAGGCTACGTCCAGGAGCGCACCATCTTCTTCAAGGACGAC
GGCAACTACAAGACCCGCGCCGAGGTGAAGTTCGAGGGCGACACCCTGGTGAACCGCATCGAGCTGAAGG
GCATCGACTTCAAGGAGGACGGCAACATCCTGGGGCACAAGCTGGAGTACAACTACAACAGCCACAACGT
CTATATCATGGCCGACAAGCAGAAGAACGGCATCAAGGTGAACTTCAAGATCCGCCACAACATCGAGGAC
GGCAGCGTGCAGCTCGCCGACCACTACCAGCAGAACACCCCCATCGGCGACGGCCCCGTGCTGCTGCCCG
ACAACCACTACCTGAGCACCCAGTCCGCCCTGAGCAAAGACCCCAACGAGAAGCGCGATCACATGGTCCT
GCTGGAGTTCGTGACCGCCGCCGGGATCACTCTCGGCATGGACGAGCTGTACAAGTAAACCCAGCTTTCT
TGTACAAAGTGGTTGATCTAGAGGGCCCGCGGTTCGAAGGTAAGCCTATCCCTAACCCTCTCCTCGGTCT
CGATTCTACGCGTACCGGTTAGTAATGAGTTTAAACGGGGGAGGCTAACTGAAACACGGAAGGAGACAAT
ACCGGAAGGAACCCGCGCTATGACGGCAATAAAAAGACAGAATAAAACGCACGGGTGTTGGGTCGTTTGT
TCATAAACGCGGGGTTCGGTCCCAGGGCTGGCACTCTGTCGATACCCCACCGAGACCCCATTGGGGCCAA
TACGCCCGCGTTTCTTCCTTTTCCCCACCCCACCCCCCAAGTTCGGGTGAAGGCCCAGGGCTCGCAGCCA
ACGTCGGGGCGGCAGGCCCTGCCATAGCAGATCCGATTCGACAGATCACTGAAATGTGTGGGCGTGGCTT
AAGGGTGGGAAAGAATATATAAGGTGGGGGTCTTATGTAGTTTTGTATCTGTTTTGCAGCAGCCGCCGCC
GCCATGAGCACCAACTCGTTTGATGGAAGCATTGTGAGCTCATATTTGACAACGCGCATGCCCCCATGGG
CCGGGGTGCGTCAGAATGTGATGGGCTCCAGCATTGATGGTCGCCCCGTCCTGCCCGCAAACTCTACTAC
CTTGACCTACGAGACCGTGTCTGGAACGCCGTTGGAGACTGCAGCCTCCGCCGCCGCTTCAGCCGCTGCA
GCCACCGCCCGCGGGATTGTGACTGACTTTGCTTTCCTGAGCCCGCTTGCAAGCAGTGCAGCTTCCCGTT
CATCCGCCCGCGATGACAAGTTGACGGCTCTTTTGGCACAATTGGATTCTTTGACCCGGGAACTTAATGT
CGTTTCTCAGCAGCTGTTGGATCTGCGCCAGCAGGTTTCTGCCCTGAAGGCTTCCTCCCCTCCCAATGCG
GTTTAAAACATAAATAAAAAACCAGACTCTGTTTGGATTTGGATCAAGCAAGTGTCTTGCTGTCTTTATT
TAGGGGTTTTGCGCGCGCGGTAGGCCCGGGACCAGCGGTCTCGGTCGTTGAGGGTCCTGTGTATTTTTTC
CAGGACGTGGTAAAGGTGACTCTGGATGTTCAGATACATGGGCATAAGCCCGTCTCTGGGGTGGAGGTAG
CACCACTGCAGAGCTTCATGCTGCGGGGTGGTGTTGTAGATGATCCAGTCGTAGCAGGAGCGCTGGGCGT
GGTGCCTAAAAATGTCTTTCAGTAGCAAGCTGATTGCCAGGGGCAGGCCCTTGGTGTAAGTGTTTACAAA
GCGGTTAAGCTGGGATGGGTGCATACGTGGGGATATGAGATGCATCTTGGACTGTATTTTTAGGTTGGCT
ATGTTCCCAGCCATATCCCTCCGGGGATTCATGTTGTGCAGAACCACCAGCACAGTGTATCCGGTGCACT
TGGGAAATTTGTCATGTAGCTTAGAAGGAAATGCGTGGAAGAACTTGGAGACGCCCTTGTGACCTCCAAG
ATTTTCCATGCATTCGTCCATAATGATGGCAATGGGCCCACGGGCGGCGGCCTGGGCGAAGATATTTCTG
GGATCACTAACGTCATAGTTGTGTTCCAGGATGAGATCGTCATAGGCCATTTTTACAAAGCGCGGGCGGA
GGGTGCCAGACTGCGGTATAATGGTTCCATCCGGCCCAGGGGCGTAGTTACCCTCACAGATTTGCATTTC
CCACGCTTTGAGTTCAGATGGGGGGATCATGTCTACCTGCGGGGCGATGAAGAAAACGGTTTCCGGGGTA
GGGGAGATCAGCTGGGAAGAAAGCAGGTTCCTGAGCAGCTGCGACTTACCGCAGCCGGTGGGCCCGTAAA
TCACACCTATTACCGGCTGCAACTGGTAGTTAAGAGAGCTGCAGCTGCCGTCATCCCTGAGCAGGGGGGC
CACTTCGTTAAGCATGTCCCTGACTCGCATGTTTTCCCTGACCAAATCCGCCAGAAGGCGCTCGCCGCCC
AGCGATAGCAGTTCTTGCAAGGAAGCAAAGTTTTTCAACGGTTTGAGACCGTCCGCCGTAGGCATGCTTT
TGAGCGTTTGACCAAGCAGTTCCAGGCGGTCCCACAGCTCGGTCACCTGCTCTACGGCATCTCGATCCAG
CATATCTCCTCGTTTCGCGGGTTGGGGCGGCTTTCGCTGTACGGCAGTAGTCGGTGCTCGTCCAGACGGG
CCAGGGTCATGTCTTTCCACGGGCGCAGGGTCCTCGTCAGCGTAGTCTGGGTCACGGTGAAGGGGTGCGC
TCCGGGCTGCGCGCTGGCCAGGGTGCGCTTGAGGCTGGTCCTGCTGGTGCTGAAGCGCTGCCGGTCTTCG
CCCTGCGCGTCGGCCAGGTAGCATTTGACCATGGTGTCATAGTCCAGCCCCTCCGCGGCGTGGCCCTTGG
CGCGCAGCTTGCCCTTGGAGGAGGCGCCGCACGAGGGGCAGTGCAGACTTTTGAGGGCGTAGAGCTTGGG
CGCGAGAAATACCGATTCCGGGGAGTAGGCATCCGCGCCGCAGGCCCCGCAGACGGTCTCGCATTCCACG
AGCCAGGTGAGCTCTGGCCGTTCGGGGTCAAAAACCAGGTTTCCCCCATGCTTTTTGATGCGTTTCTTAC
CTCTGGTTTCCATGAGCCGGTGTCCACGCTCGGTGACGAAAAGGCTGTCCGTGTCCCCGTATACAGACTT
GAGAGGCCTGTCCTCGAGCGGTGTTCCGCGGTCCTCCTCGTATAGAAACTCGGACCACTCTGAGACAAAG
GCTCGCGTCCAGGCCAGCACGAAGGAGGCTAAGTGGGAGGGGTAGCGGTCGTTGTCCACTAGGGGGTCCA
CTCGCTCCAGGGTGTGAAGACACATGTCGCCCTCTTCGGCATCAAGGAAGGTGATTGGTTTGTAGGTGTA
GGCCACGTGACCGGGTGTTCCTGAAGGGGGGCTATAAAAGGGGGTGGGGGCGCGTTCGTCCTCACTCTCT
TCCGCATCGCTGTCTGCGAGGGCCAGCTGTTGGGGTGAGTACTCCCTCTGAAAAGCGGGCATGACTTCTG
CGCTAAGATTGTCAGTTTCCAAAAACGAGGAGGATTTGATATTCACCTGGCCCGCGGTGATGCCTTTGAG
GGTGGCCGCATCCATCTGGTCAGAAAAGACAATCTTTTTGTTGTCAAGCTTGGTGGCAAACGACCCGTAG
AGGGCGTTGGACAGCAACTTGGCGATGGAGCGCAGGGTTTGGTTTTTGTCGCGATCGGCGCGCTCCTTGG
CCGCGATGTTTAGCTGCACGTATTCGCGCGCAACGCACCGCCATTCGGGAAAGACGGTGGTGCGCTCGTC
GGGCACCAGGTGCACGCGCCAACCGCGGTTGTGCAGGGTGACAAGGTCAACGCTGGTGGCTACCTCTCCG
CGTAGGCGCTCGTTGGTCCAGCAGAGGCGGCCGCCCTTGCGCGAGCAGAATGGCGGTAGGGGGTCTAGCT
GCGTCTCGTCCGGGGGGTCTGCGTCCACGGTAAAGACCCCGGGCAGCAGGCGCGCGTCGAAGTAGTCTAT
CTTGCATCCTTGCAAGTCTAGCGCCTGCTGCCATGCGCGGGCGGCAAGCGCGCGCTCGTATGGGTTGAGT
GGGGGACCCCATGGCATGGGGTGGGTGAGCGCGGAGGCGTACATGCCGCAAATGTCGTAAACGTAGAGGG
GCTCTCTGAGTATTCCAAGATATGTAGGGTAGCATCTTCCACCGCGGATGCTGGCGCGCACGTAATCGTA
TAGTTCGTGCGAGGGAGCGAGGAGGTCGGGACCGAGGTTGCTACGGGCGGGCTGCTCTGCTCGGAAGACT
ATCTGCCTGAAGATGGCATGTGAGTTGGATGATATGGTTGGACGCTGGAAGACGTTGAAGCTGGCGTCTG
TGAGACCTACCGCGTCACGCACGAAGGAGGCGTAGGAGTCGCGCAGCTTGTTGACCAGCTCGGCGGTGAC
CTGCACGTCTAGGGCGCAGTAGTCCAGGGTTTCCTTGATGATGTCATACTTATCCTGTCCCTTTTTTTTC
CACAGCTCGCGGTTGAGGACAAACTCTTCGCGGTCTTTCCAGTACTCTTGGATCGGAAACCCGTCGGCCT
CCGAACGGTAAGAGCCTAGCATGTAGAACTGGTTGACGGCCTGGTAGGCGCAGCATCCCTTTTCTACGGG
TAGCGCGTATGCCTGCGCGGCCTTCCGGAGCGAGGTGTGGGTGAGCGCAAAGGTGTCCCTGACCATGACT
TTGAGGTACTGGTATTTGAAGTCAGTGTCGTCGCATCCGCCCTGCTCCCAGAGCAAAAAGTCCGTGCGCT
TTTTGGAACGCGGATTTGGCAGGGCGAAGGTGACATCGTTGAAGAGTATCTTTCCCGCGCGAGGCATAAA
GTTGCGTGTGATGCGGAAGGGTCCCGGCACCTCGGAACGGTTGTTAATTACCTGGGCGGCGAGCACGATC
TCGTCAAAGCCGTTGATGTTGTGGCCCACAATGTAAAGTTCCAAGAAGCGCGGGATGCCCTTGATGGAAG
GCAATTTTTTAAGTTCCTCGTAGGTGAGCTCTTCAGGGGAGCTGAGCCCGTGCTCTGAAAGGGCCCAGTC
TGCAAGATGAGGGTTGGAAGCGACGAATGAGCTCCACAGGTCACGGGCCATTAGCATTTGCAGGTGGTCG
CGAAAGGTCCTAAACTGGCGACCTATGGCCATTTTTTCTGGGGTGATGCAGTAGAAGGTAAGCGGGTCTT
GTTCCCAGCGGTCCCATCCAAGGTTCGCGGCTAGGTCTCGCGCGGCAGTCACTAGAGGCTCATCTCCGCC
GAACTTCATGACCAGCATGAAGGGCACGAGCTGCTTCCCAAAGGCCCCCATCCAAGTATAGGTCTCTACA
TCGTAGGTGACAAAGAGACGCTCGGTGCGAGGATGCGAGCCGATCGGGAAGAACTGGATCTCCCGCCACC
AATTGGAGGAGTGGCTATTGATGTGGTGAAAGTAGAAGTCCCTGCGACGGGCCGAACACTCGTGCTGGCT
TTTGTAAAAACGTGCGCAGTACTGGCAGCGGTGCACGGGCTGTACATCCTGCACGAGGTTGACCTGACGA
CCGCGCACAAGGAAGCAGAGTGGGAATTTGAGCCCCTCGCCTGGCGGGTTTGGCTGGTGGTCTTCTACTT
CGGCTGCTTGTCCTTGACCGTCTGGCTGCTCGAGGGGAGTTACGGTGGATCGGACCACCACGCCGCGCGA
GCCCAAAGTCCAGATGTCCGCGCGCGGCGGTCGGAGCTTGATGACAACATCGCGCAGATGGGAGCTGTCC
ATGGTCTGGAGCTCCCGCGGCGTCAGGTCAGGCGGGAGCTCCTGCAGGTTTACCTCGCATAGACGGGTCA
GGGCGCGGGCTAGATCCAGGTGATACCTAATTTCCAGGGGCTGGTTGGTGGCGGCGTCGATGGCTTGCAA
GAGGCCGCATCCCCGCGGCGCGACTACGGTACCGCGCGGCGGGCGGTGGGCCGCGGGGGTGTCCTTGGAT
GATGCATCTAAAAGCGGTGACGCGGGCGAGCCCCCGGAGGTAGGGGGGGCTCCGGACCCGCCGGGAGAGG
GGGCAGGGGCACGTCGGCGCCGCGCGCGGGCAGGAGCTGGTGCTGCGCGCGTAGGTTGCTGGCGAACGCG
ACGACGCGGCGGTTGATCTCCTGAATCTGGCGCCTCTGCGTGAAGACGACGGGCCCGGTGAGCTTGAACC
TGAAAGAGAGTTCGACAGAATCAATTTCGGTGTCGTTGACGGCGGCCTGGCGCAAAATCTCCTGCACGTC
TCCTGAGTTGTCTTGATAGGCGATCTCGGCCATGAACTGCTCGATCTCTTCCTCCTGGAGATCTCCGCGT
CCGGCTCGCTCCACGGTGGCGGCGAGGTCGTTGGAAATGCGGGCCATGAGCTGCGAGAAGGCGTTGAGGC
CTCCCTCGTTCCAGACGCGGCTGTAGACCACGCCCCCTTCGGCATCGCGGGCGCGCATGACCACCTGCGC
GAGATTGAGCTCCACGTGCCGGGCGAAGACGGCGTAGTTTCGCAGGCGCTGAAAGAGGTAGTTGAGGGTG
GTGGCGGTGTGTTCTGCCACGAAGAAGTACATAACCCAGCGTCGCAACGTGGATTCGTTGATATCCCCCA
AGGCCTCAAGGCGCTCCATGGCCTCGTAGAAGTCCACGGCGAAGTTGAAAAACTGGGAGTTGCGCGCCGA
CACGGTTAACTCCTCCTCCAGAAGACGGATGAGCTCGGCGACAGTGTCGCGCACCTCGCGCTCAAAGGCT
ACAGGGGCCTCTTCTTCTTCTTCAATCTCCTCTTCCATAAGGGCCTCCCCTTCTTCTTCTTCTGGCGGCG
GTGGGGGAGGGGGGACACGGCGGCGACGACGGCGCACCGGGAGGCGGTCGACAAAGCGCTCGATCATCTC
CCCGCGGCGACGGCGCATGGTCTCGGTGACGGCGCGGCCGTTCTCGCGGGGGCGCAGTTGGAAGACGCCG
CCCGTCATGTCCCGGTTATGGGTTGGCGGGGGGCTGCCATGCGGCAGGGATACGGCGCTAACGATGCATC
TCAACAATTGTTGTGTAGGTACTCCGCCGCCGAGGGACCTGAGCGAGTCCGCATCGACCGGATCGGAAAA
CCTCTCGAGAAAGGCGTCTAACCAGTCACAGTCGCAAGGTAGGCTGAGCACCGTGGCGGGCGGCAGCGGG
CGGCGGTCGGGGTTGTTTCTGGCGGAGGTGCTGCTGATGATGTAATTAAAGTAGGCGGTCTTGAGACGGC
GGATGGTCGACAGAAGCACCATGTCCTTGGGTCCGGCCTGCTGAATGCGCAGGCGGTCGGCCATGCCCCA
GGCTTCGTTTTGACATCGGCGCAGGTCTTTGTAGTAGTCTTGCATGAGCCTTTCTACCGGCACTTCTTCT
TCTCCTTCCTCTTGTCCTGCATCTCTTGCATCTATCGCTGCGGCGGCGGCGGAGTTTGGCCGTAGGTGGC
GCCCTCTTCCTCCCATGCGTGTGACCCCGAAGCCCCTCATCGGCTGAAGCAGGGCTAGGTCGGCGACAAC
GCGCTCGGCTAATATGGCCTGCTGCACCTGCGTGAGGGTAGACTGGAAGTCATCCATGTCCACAAAGCGG
TGGTATGCGCCCGTGTTGATGGTGTAAGTGCAGTTGGCCATAACGGACCAGTTAACGGTCTGGTGACCCG
GCTGCGAGAGCTCGGTGTACCTGAGACGCGAGTAAGCCCTCGAGTCAAATACGTAGTCGTTGCAAGTCCG
CACCAGGTACTGGTATCCCACCAAAAAGTGCGGCGGCGGCTGGCGGTAGAGGGGCCAGCGTAGGGTGGCC
GGGGCTCCGGGGGCGAGATCTTCCAACATAAGGCGATGATATCCGTAGATGTACCTGGACATCCAGGTGA
TGCCGGCGGCGGTGGTGGAGGCGCGCGGAAAGTCGCGGACGCGGTTCCAGATGTTGCGCAGCGGCAAAAA
GTGCTCCATGGTCGGGACGCTCTGGCCGGTCAGGCGCGCGCAATCGTTGACGCTCTAGACCGTGCAAAAG
GAGAGCCTGTAAGCGGGCACTCTTCCGTGGTCTGGTGGATAAATTCGCAAGGGTATCATGGCGGACGACC
GGGGTTCGAGCCCCGTATCCGGCCGTCCGCCGTGATCCATGCGGTTACCGCCCGCGTGTCGAACCCAGGT
GTGCGACGTCAGACAACGGGGGAGTGCTCCTTTTGGCTTCCTTCCAGGCGCGGCGGCTGCTGCGCTAGCT
TTTTTGGCCACTGGCCGCGCGCAGCGTAAGCGGTTAGGCTGGAAAGCGAAAGCATTAAGTGGCTCGCTCC
CTGTAGCCGGAGGGTTATTTTCCAAGGGTTGAGTCGCGGGACCCCCGGTTCGAGTCTCGGACCGGCCGGA
CTGCGGCGAACGGGGGTTTGCCTCCCCGTCATGCAAGACCCCGCTTGCAAATTCCTCCGGAAACAGGGAC
GAGCCCCTTTTTTGCTTTTCCCAGATGCATCCGGTGCTGCGGCAGATGCGCCCCCCTCCTCAGCAGCGGC
AAGAGCAAGAGCAGCGGCAGACATGCAGGGCACCCTCCCCTCCTCCTACCGCGTCAGGAGGGGCGACATC
CGCGGTTGACGCGGCAGCAGATGGTGATTACGAACCCCCGCGGCGCCGGGCCCGGCACTACCTGGACTTG
GAGGAGGGCGAGGGCCTGGCGCGGCTAGGAGCGCCCTCTCCTGAGCGGCACCCAAGGGTGCAGCTGAAGC
GTGATACGCGTGAGGCGTACGTGCCGCGGCAGAACCTGTTTCGCGACCGCGAGGGAGAGGAGCCCGAGGA
GATGCGGGATCGAAAGTTCCACGCAGGGCGCGAGCTGCGGCATGGCCTGAATCGCGAGCGGTTGCTGCGC
GAGGAGGACTTTGAGCCCGACGCGCGAACCGGGATTAGTCCCGCGCGCGCACACGTGGCGGCCGCCGACC
TGGTAACCGCATACGAGCAGACGGTGAACCAGGAGATTAACTTTCAAAAAAGCTTTAACAACCACGTGCG
TACGCTTGTGGCGCGCGAGGAGGTGGCTATAGGACTGATGCATCTGTGGGACTTTGTAAGCGCGCTGGAG
CAAAACCCAAATAGCAAGCCGCTCATGGCGCAGCTGTTCCTTATAGTGCAGCACAGCAGGGACAACGAGG
CATTCAGGGATGCGCTGCTAAACATAGTAGAGCCCGAGGGCCGCTGGCTGCTCGATTTGATAAACATCCT
GCAGAGCATAGTGGTGCAGGAGCGCAGCTTGAGCCTGGCTGACAAGGTGGCCGCCATCAACTATTCCATG
CTTAGCCTGGGCAAGTTTTACGCCCGCAAGATATACCATACCCCTTACGTTCCCATAGACAAGGAGGTAA
AGATCGAGGGGTTCTACATGCGCATGGCGCTGAAGGTGCTTACCTTGAGCGACGACCTGGGCGTTTATCG
CAACGAGCGCATCCACAAGGCCGTGAGCGTGAGCCGGCGGCGCGAGCTCAGCGACCGCGAGCTGATGCAC
AGCCTGCAAAGGGCCCTGGCTGGCACGGGCAGCGGCGATAGAGAGGCCGAGTCCTACTTTGACGCGGGCG
CTGACCTGCGCTGGGCCCCAAGCCGACGCGCCCTGGAGGCAGCTGGGGCCGGACCTGGGCTGGCGGTGGC
ACCCGCGCGCGCTGGCAACGTCGGCGGCGTGGAGGAATATGACGAGGACGATGAGTACGAGCCAGAGGAC
GGCGAGTACTAAGCGGTGATGTTTCTGATCAGATGATGCAAGACGCAACGGACCCGGCGGTGCGGGCGGC
GCTGCAGAGCCAGCCGTCCGGCCTTAACTCCACGGACGACTGGCGCCAGGTCATGGACCGCATCATGTCG
CTGACTGCGCGCAATCCTGACGCGTTCCGGCAGCAGCCGCAGGCCAACCGGCTCTCCGCAATTCTGGAAG
CGGTGGTCCCGGCGCGCGCAAACCCCACGCACGAGAAGGTGCTGGCGATCGTAAACGCGCTGGCCGAAAA
CAGGGCCATCCGGCCCGACGAGGCCGGCCTGGTCTACGACGCGCTGCTTCAGCGCGTGGCTCGTTACAAC
AGCGGCAACGTGCAGACCAACCTGGACCGGCTGGTGGGGGATGTGCGCGAGGCCGTGGCGCAGCGTGAGC
GCGCGCAGCAGCAGGGCAACCTGGGCTCCATGGTTGCACTAAACGCCTTCCTGAGTACACAGCCCGCCAA
CGTGCCGCGGGGACAGGAGGACTACACCAACTTTGTGAGCGCACTGCGGCTAATGGTGACTGAGACACCG
CAAAGTGAGGTGTACCAGTCTGGGCCAGACTATTTTTTCCAGACCAGTAGACAAGGCCTGCAGACCGTAA
ACCTGAGCCAGGCTTTCAAAAACTTGCAGGGGCTGTGGGGGGTGCGGGCTCCCACAGGCGACCGCGCGAC
CGTGTCTAGCTTGCTGACGCCCAACTCGCGCCTGTTGCTGCTGCTAATAGCGCCCTTCACGGACAGTGGC
AGCGTGTCCCGGGACACATACCTAGGTCACTTGCTGACACTGTACCGCGAGGCCATAGGTCAGGCGCATG
TGGACGAGCATACTTTCCAGGAGATTACAAGTGTCAGCCGCGCGCTGGGGCAGGAGGACACGGGCAGCCT
GGAGGCAACCCTAAACTACCTGCTGACCAACCGGCGGCAGAAGATCCCCTCGTTGCACAGTTTAAACAGC
GAGGAGGAGCGCATTTTGCGCTACGTGCAGCAGAGCGTGAGCCTTAACCTGATGCGCGACGGGGTAACGC
CCAGCGTGGCGCTGGACATGACCGCGCGCAACATGGAACCGGGCATGTATGCCTCAAACCGGCCGTTTAT
CAACCGCCTAATGGACTACTTGCATCGCGCGGCCGCCGTGAACCCCGAGTATTTCACCAATGCCATCTTG
AACCCGCACTGGCTACCGCCCCCTGGTTTCTACACCGGGGGATTCGAGGTGCCCGAGGGTAACGATGGAT
TCCTCTGGGACGACATAGACGACAGCGTGTTTTCCCCGCAACCGCAGACCCTGCTAGAGTTGCAACAGCG
CGAGCAGGCAGAGGCGGCGCTGCGAAAGGAAAGCTTCCGCAGGCCAAGCAGCTTGTCCGATCTAGGCGCT
GCGGCCCCGCGGTCAGATGCTAGTAGCCCATTTCCAAGCTTGATAGGGTCTCTTACCAGCACTCGCACCA
CCCGCCCGCGCCTGCTGGGCGAGGAGGAGTACCTAAACAACTCGCTGCTGCAGCCGCAGCGCGAAAAAAA
CCTGCCTCCGGCATTTCCCAACAACGGGATAGAGAGCCTAGTGGACAAGATGAGTAGATGGAAGACGTAC
GCGCAGGAGCACAGGGACGTGCCAGGCCCGCGCCCGCCCACCCGTCGTCAAAGGCACGACCGTCAGCGGG
GTCTGGTGTGGGAGGACGATGACTCGGCAGACGACAGCAGCGTCCTGGATTTGGGAGGGAGTGGCAACCC
GTTTGCGCACCTTCGCCCCAGGCTGGGGAGAATGTTTTAAAAAAAAAAAAAGCATGATGCAAAATAAAAA
ACTCACCAAGGCCATGGCACCGAGCGTTGGTTTTCTTGTATTCCCCTTAGTATGCGGCGCGCGGCGATGT
ATGAGGAAGGTCCTCCTCCCTCCTACGAGAGTGTGGTGAGCGCGGCGCCAGTGGCGGCGGCGCTGGGTTC
TCCCTTCGATGCTCCCCTGGACCCGCCGTTTGTGCCTCCGCGGTACCTGCGGCCTACCGGGGGGAGAAAC
AGCATCCGTTACTCTGAGTTGGCACCCCTATTCGACACCACCCGTGTGTACCTGGTGGACAACAAGTCAA
CGGATGTGGCATCCCTGAACTACCAGAACGACCACAGCAACTTTCTGACCACGGTCATTCAAAACAATGA
CTACAGCCCGGGGGAGGCAAGCACACAGACCATCAATCTTGACGACCGGTCGCACTGGGGCGGCGACCTG
AAAACCATCCTGCATACCAACATGCCAAATGTGAACGAGTTCATGTTTACCAATAAGTTTAAGGCGCGGG
TGATGGTGTCGCGCTTGCCTACTAAGGACAATCAGGTGGAGCTGAAATACGAGTGGGTGGAGTTCACGCT
GCCCGAGGGCAACTACTCCGAGACCATGACCATAGACCTTATGAACAACGCGATCGTGGAGCACTACTTG
AAAGTGGGCAGACAGAACGGGGTTCTGGAAAGCGACATCGGGGTAAAGTTTGACACCCGCAACTTCAGAC
TGGGGTTTGACCCCGTCACTGGTCTTGTCATGCCTGGGGTATATACAAACGAAGCCTTCCATCCAGACAT
CATTTTGCTGCCAGGATGCGGGGTGGACTTCACCCACAGCCGCCTGAGCAACTTGTTGGGCATCCGCAAG
CGGCAACCCTTCCAGGAGGGCTTTAGGATCACCTACGATGATCTGGAGGGTGGTAACATTCCCGCACTGT
TGGATGTGGACGCCTACCAGGCGAGCTTGAAAGATGACACCGAACAGGGCGGGGGTGGCGCAGGCGGCAG
CAACAGCAGTGGCAGCGGCGCGGAAGAGAACTCCAACGCGGCAGCCGCGGCAATGCAGCCGGTGGAGGAC
ATGAACGATCATGCCATTCGCGGCGACACCTTTGCCACACGGGCTGAGGAGAAGCGCGCTGAGGCCGAAG
CAGCGGCCGAAGCTGCCGCCCCCGCTGCGCAACCCGAGGTCGAGAAGCCTCAGAAGAAACCGGTGATCAA
ACCCCTGACAGAGGACAGCAAGAAACGCAGTTACAACCTAATAAGCAATGACAGCACCTTCACCCAGTAC
CGCAGCTGGTACCTTGCATACAACTACGGCGACCCTCAGACCGGAATCCGCTCATGGACCCTGCTTTGCA
CTCCTGACGTAACCTGCGGCTCGGAGCAGGTCTACTGGTCGTTGCCAGACATGATGCAAGACCCCGTGAC
CTTCCGCTCCACGCGCCAGATCAGCAACTTTCCGGTGGTGGGCGCCGAGCTGTTGCCCGTGCACTCCAAG
AGCTTCTACAACGACCAGGCCGTCTACTCCCAACTCATCCGCCAGTTTACCTCTCTGACCCACGTGTTCA
ATCGCTTTCCCGAGAACCAGATTTTGGCGCGCCCGCCAGCCCCCACCATCACCACCGTCAGTGAAAACGT
TCCTGCTCTCACAGATCACGGGACGCTACCGCTGCGCAACAGCATCGGAGGAGTCCAGCGAGTGACCATT
ACTGACGCCAGACGCCGCACCTGCCCCTACGTTTACAAGGCCCTGGGCATAGTCTCGCCGCGCGTCCTAT
CGAGCCGCACTTTTTGAGCAAGCATGTCCATCCTTATATCGCCCAGCAATAACACAGGCTGGGGCCTGCG
CTTCCCAAGCAAGATGTTTGGCGGGGCCAAGAAGCGCTCCGACCAACACCCAGTGCGCGTGCGCGGGCAC
TACCGCGCGCCCTGGGGCGCGCACAAACGCGGCCGCACTGGGCGCACCACCGTCGATGACGCCATCGACG
CGGTGGTGGAGGAGGCGCGCAACTACACGCCCACGCCGCCACCAGTGTCCACAGTGGACGCGGCCATTCA
GACCGTGGTGCGCGGAGCCCGGCGCTATGCTAAAATGAAGAGACGGCGGAGGCGCGTAGCACGTCGCCAC
CGCCGCCGACCCGGCACTGCCGCCCAACGCGCGGCGGCGGCCCTGCTTAACCGCGCACGTCGCACCGGCC
GACGGGCGGCCATGCGGGCCGCTCGAAGGCTGGCCGCGGGTATTGTCACTGTGCCCCCCAGGTCCAGGCG
ACGAGCGGCCGCCGCAGCAGCCGCGGCCATTAGTGCTATGACTCAGGGTCGCAGGGGCAACGTGTATTGG
GTGCGCGACTCGGTTAGCGGCCTGCGCGTGCCCGTGCGCACCCGCCCCCCGCGCAACTAGATTGCAAGAA
AAAACTACTTAGACTCGTACTGTTGTATGTATCCAGCGGCGGCGGCGCGCAACGAAGCTATGTCCAAGCG
CAAAATCAAAGAAGAGATGCTCCAGGTCATCGCGCCGGAGATCTATGGCCCCCCGAAGAAGGAAGAGCAG
GATTACAAGCCCCGAAAGCTAAAGCGGGTCAAAAAGAAAAAGAAAGATGATGATGATGAACTTGACGACG
AGGTGGAACTGCTGCACGCTACCGCGCCCAGGCGACGGGTACAGTGGAAAGGTCGACGCGTAAAACGTGT
TTTGCGACCCGGCACCACCGTAGTCTTTACGCCCGGTGAGCGCTCCACCCGCACCTACAAGCGCGTGTAT
GATGAGGTGTACGGCGACGAGGACCTGCTTGAGCAGGCCAACGAGCGCCTCGGGGAGTTTGCCTACGGAA
AGCGGCATAAGGACATGCTGGCGTTGCCGCTGGACGAGGGCAACCCAACACCTAGCCTAAAGCCCGTAAC
ACTGCAGCAGGTGCTGCCCGCGCTTGCACCGTCCGAAGAAAAGCGCGGCCTAAAGCGCGAGTCTGGTGAC
TTGGCACCCACCGTGCAGCTGATGGTACCCAAGCGCCAGCGACTGGAAGATGTCTTGGAAAAAATGACCG
TGGAACCTGGGCTGGAGCCCGAGGTCCGCGTGCGGCCAATCAAGCAGGTGGCGCCGGGACTGGGCGTGCA
GACCGTGGACGTTCAGATACCCACTACCAGTAGCACCAGTATTGCCACCGCCACAGAGGGCATGGAGACA
CAAACGTCCCCGGTTGCCTCAGCGGTGGCGGATGCCGCGGTGCAGGCGGTCGCTGCGGCCGCGTCCAAGA
CCTCTACGGAGGTGCAAACGGACCCGTGGATGTTTCGCGTTTCAGCCCCCCGGCGCCCGCGCCGTTCGAG
GAAGTACGGCGCCGCCAGCGCGCTACTGCCCGAATATGCCCTACATCCTTCCATTGCGCCTACCCCCGGC
TATCGTGGCTACACCTACCGCCCCAGAAGACGAGCAACTACCCGACGCCGAACCACCACTGGAACCCGCC
GCCGCCGTCGCCGTCGCCAGCCCGTGCTGGCCCCGATTTCCGTGCGCAGGGTGGCTCGCGAAGGAGGCAG
GACCCTGGTGCTGCCAACAGCGCGCTACCACCCCAGCATCGTTTAAAAGCCGGTCTTTGTGGTTCTTGCA
GATATGGCCCTCACCTGCCGCCTCCGTTTCCCGGTGCCGGGATTCCGAGGAAGAATGCACCGTAGGAGGG
GCATGGCCGGCCACGGCCTGACGGGCGGCATGCGTCGTGCGCACCACCGGCGGCGGCGCGCGTCGCACCG
TCGCATGCGCGGCGGTATCCTGCCCCTCCTTATTCCACTGATCGCCGCGGCGATTGGCGCCGTGCCCGGA
ATTGCATCCGTGGCCTTGCAGGCGCAGAGACACTGATTAAAAACAAGTTGCATGTGGAAAAATCAAAATA
AAAAGTCTGGACTCTCACGCTCGCTTGGTCCTGTAACTATTTTGTAGAATGGAAGACATCAACTTTGCGT
CTCTGGCCCCGCGACACGGCTCGCGCCCGTTCATGGGAAACTGGCAAGATATCGGCACCAGCAATATGAG
CGGTGGCGCCTTCAGCTGGGGCTCGCTGTGGAGCGGCATTAAAAATTTCGGTTCCACCGTTAAGAACTAT
GGCAGCAAGGCCTGGAACAGCAGCACAGGCCAGATGCTGAGGGATAAGTTGAAAGAGCAAAATTTCCAAC
AAAAGGTGGTAGATGGCCTGGCCTCTGGCATTAGCGGGGTGGTGGACCTGGCCAACCAGGCAGTGCAAAA
TAAGATTAACAGTAAGCTTGATCCCCGCCCTCCCGTAGAGGAGCCTCCACCGGCCGTGGAGACAGTGTCT
CCAGAGGGGCGTGGCGAAAAGCGTCCGCGCCCCGACAGGGAAGAAACTCTGGTGACGCAAATAGACGAGC
CTCCCTCGTACGAGGAGGCACTAAAGCAAGGCCTGCCCACCACCCGTCCCATCGCGCCCATGGCTACCGG
AGTGCTGGGCCAGCACACACCCGTAACGCTGGACCTGCCTCCCCCCGCCGACACCCAGCAGAAACCTGTG
CTGCCAGGCCCGACCGCCGTTGTTGTAACCCGTCCTAGCCGCGCGTCCCTGCGCCGCGCCGCCAGCGGTC
CGCGATCGTTGCGGCCCGTAGCCAGTGGCAACTGGCAAAGCACACTGAACAGCATCGTGGGTCTGGGGGT
GCAATCCCTGAAGCGCCGACGATGCTTCTGATAGCTAACGTGTCGTATGTGTGTCATGTATGCGTCCATG
TCGCCGCCAGAGGAGCTGCTGAGCCGCCGCGCGCCCGCTTTCCAAGATGGCTACCCCTTCGATGATGCCG
CAGTGGTCTTACATGCACATCTCGGGCCAGGACGCCTCGGAGTACCTGAGCCCCGGGCTGGTGCAGTTTG
CCCGCGCCACCGAGACGTACTTCAGCCTGAATAACAAGTTTAGAAACCCCACGGTGGCGCCTACGCACGA
CGTGACCACAGACCGGTCCCAGCGTTTGACGCTGCGGTTCATCCCTGTGGACCGTGAGGATACTGCGTAC
TCGTACAAGGCGCGGTTCACCCTAGCTGTGGGTGATAACCGTGTGCTGGACATGGCTTCCACGTACTTTG
ACATCCGCGGCGTGCTGGACAGGGGCCCTACTTTTAAGCCCTACTCTGGCACTGCCTACAACGCCCTGGC
TCCCAAGGGTGCCCCAAATCCTTGCGAATGGGATGAAGCTGCTACTGCTCTTGAAATAAACCTAGAAGAA
GAGGACGATGACAACGAAGACGAAGTAGACGAGCAAGCTGAGCAGCAAAAAACTCACGTATTTGGGCAGG
CGCCTTATTCTGGTATAAATATTACAAAGGAGGGTATTCAAATAGGTGTCGAAGGTCAAACACCTAAATA
TGCCGATAAAACATTTCAACCTGAACCTCAAATAGGAGAATCTCAGTGGTACGAAACAGAAATTAATCAT
GCAGCTGGGAGAGTCCTAAAAAAGACTACCCCAATGAAACCATGTTACGGTTCATATGCAAAACCCACAA
ATGAAAATGGAGGGCAAGGCATTCTTGTAAAGCAACAAAATGGAAAGCTAGAAAGTCAAGTGGAAATGCA
ATTTTTCTCAACTACTGAGGCAGCCGCAGGCAATGGTGATAACTTGACTCCTAAAGTGGTATTGTACAGT
GAAGATGTAGATATAGAAACCCCAGACACTCATATTTCTTACATGCCCACTATTAAGGAAGGTAACTCAC
GAGAACTAATGGGCCAACAATCTATGCCCAACAGGCCTAATTACATTGCTTTTAGGGACAATTTTATTGG
TCTAATGTATTACAACAGCACGGGTAATATGGGTGTTCTGGCGGGCCAAGCATCGCAGTTGAATGCTGTT
GTAGATTTGCAAGACAGAAACACAGAGCTTTCATACCAGCTTTTGCTTGATTCCATTGGTGATAGAACCA
GGTACTTTTCTATGTGGAATCAGGCTGTTGACAGCTATGATCCAGATGTTAGAATTATTGAAAATCATGG
AACTGAAGATGAACTTCCAAATTACTGCTTTCCACTGGGAGGTGTGATTAATACAGAGACTCTTACCAAG
GTAAAACCTAAAACAGGTCAGGAAAATGGATGGGAAAAAGATGCTACAGAATTTTCAGATAAAAATGAAA
TAAGAGTTGGAAATAATTTTGCCATGGAAATCAATCTAAATGCCAACCTGTGGAGAAATTTCCTGTACTC
CAACATAGCGCTGTATTTGCCCGACAAGCTAAAGTACAGTCCTTCCAACGTAAAAATTTCTGATAACCCA
AACACCTACGACTACATGAACAAGCGAGTGGTGGCTCCCGGGCTAGTGGACTGCTACATTAACCTTGGAG
CACGCTGGTCCCTTGACTATATGGACAACGTCAACCCATTTAACCACCACCGCAATGCTGGCCTGCGCTA
CCGCTCAATGTTGCTGGGCAATGGTCGCTATGTGCCCTTCCACATCCAGGTGCCTCAGAAGTTCTTTGCC
ATTAAAAACCTCCTTCTCCTGCCGGGCTCATACACCTACGAGTGGAACTTCAGGAAGGATGTTAACATGG
TTCTGCAGAGCTCCCTAGGAAATGACCTAAGGGTTGACGGAGCCAGCATTAAGTTTGATAGCATTTGCCT
TTACGCCACCTTCTTCCCCATGGCCCACAACACCGCCTCCACGCTTGAGGCCATGCTTAGAAACGACACC
AACGACCAGTCCTTTAACGACTATCTC
[453 nt withheld, positions 22988-23440]
CAGCCCATGAGCCGTCAGGTGGTGGATGATACTAAATACAAGGACTACCAACAGGTGGGCATCCTACACC
AACACAACAACTCTGGATTTGTTGGCTACCTTGCCCCCACCATGCGCGAAGGACAGGCCTACCCTGCTAA
CTTCCCCTATCCGCTTATAGGCAAGACCGCAGTTGACAGCATTACCCAGAAAAAGTTTCTTTGCGATCGC
ACCCTTTGGCGCATCCCATTCTCCAGTAACTTTATGTCCATGGGCGCACTCACAGACCTGGGCCAAAACC
TTCTCTACGCCAACTCCGCCCACGCGCTAGACATGACTTTTGAGGTGGATCCCATGGACGAGCCCACCCT
TCTTTATGTTTTGTTTGAAGTCTTTGACGTGGTCCGTGTGCACCAGCCGCACCGCGGCGTCATCGAAACC
GTGTACCTGCGCACGCCCTTCTCGGCCGGCAACGCCACAACATAAAGAAGCAAGCAACATCAACAACAGC
TGCCGCCATGGGCTCCAGTGAGCAGGAACTGAAAGCCATTGTCAAAGATCTTGGTTGTGGGCCATATTTT
TTGGGCACCTATGACAAGCGCTTTCCAGGCTTTGTTTCTCCACACAAGCTCGCCTGCGCCATAGTCAATA
CGGCCGGTCGCGAGACTGGGGGCGTACACTGGATGGCCTTTGCCTGGAACCCGCACTCAAAAACATGCTA
CCTCTTTGAGCCCTTTGGCTTTTCTGACCAGCGACTCAAGCAGGTTTACCAGTTTGAGTACGAGTCACTC
CTGCGCCGTAGCGCCATTGCTTCTTCCCCCGACCGCTGTATAACGCTGGAAAAGTCCACCCAAAGCGTAC
AGGGGCCCAACTCGGCCGCCTGTGGACTATTCTGCTGCATGTTTCTCCACGCCTTTGCCAACTGGCCCCA
AACTCCCATGGATCACAACCCCACCATGAACCTTATTACCGGGGTACCCAACTCCATGCTCAACAGTCCC
CAGGTACAGCCCACCCTGCGTCGCAACCAGGAACAGCTCTACAGCTTCCTGGAGCGCCACTCGCCCTACT
TCCGCAGCCACAGTGCGCAGATTAGGAGCGCCACTTCTTTTTGTCACTTGAAAAACATGTAAAAATAATG
TACTAGAGACACTTTCAATAAAGGCAAATGCTTTTATTTGTACACTCTCGGGTGATTATTTACCCCCACC
CTTGCCGTCTGCGCCGTTTAAAAATCAAAGGGGTTCTGCCGCGCATCGCTATGCGCCACTGGCAGGGACA
CGTTGCGATACTGGTGTTTAGTGCTCCACTTAAACTCAGGCACAACCATCCGCGGCAGCTCGGTGAAGTT
TTCACTCCACAGGCTGCGCACCATCACCAACGCGTTTAGCAGGTCGGGCGCCGATATCTTGAAGTCGCAG
TTGGGGCCTCCGCCCTGCGCGCGCGAGTTGCGATACACAGGGTTGCAGCACTGGAACACTATCAGCGCCG
GGTGGTGCACGCTGGCCAGCACGCTCTTGTCGGAGATCAGATCCGCGTCCAGGTCCTCCGCGTTGCTCAG
GGCGAACGGAGTCAACTTTGGTAGCTGCCTTCCCAAAAAGGGCGCGTGCCCAGGCTTTGAGTTGCACTCG
CACCGTAGTGGCATCAAAAGGTGACCGTGCCCGGTCTGGGCGTTAGGATACAGCGCCTGCATAAAAGCCT
TGATCTGCTTAAAAGCCACCTGAGCCTTTGCGCCTTCAGAGAAGAACATGCCGCAAGACTTGCCGGAAAA
CTGATTGGCCGGACAGGCCGCGTCGTGCACGCAGCACCTTGCGTCGGTGTTGGAGATCTGCACCACATTT
CGGCCCCACCGGTTCTTCACGATCTTGGCCTTGCTAGACTGCTCCTTCAGCGCGCGCTGCCCGTTTTCGC
TCGTCACATCCATTTCAATCACGTGCTCCTTATTTATCATAATGCTTCCGTGTAGACACTTAAGCTCGCC
TTCGATCTCAGCGCAGCGGTGCAGCCACAACGCGCAGCCCGTGGGCTCGTGATGCTTGTAGGTCACCTCT
GCAAACGACTGCAGGTACGCCTGCAGGAATCGCCCCATCATCGTCACAAAGGTCTTGTTGCTGGTGAAGG
TCAGCTGCAACCCGCGGTGCTCCTCGTTCAGCCAGGTCTTGCATACGGCCGCCAGAGCTTCCACTTGGTC
AGGCAGTAGTTTGAAGTTCGCCTTTAGATCGTTATCCACGTGGTACTTGTCCATCAGCGCGCGCGCAGCC
TCCATGCCCTTCTCCCACGCAGACACGATCGGCACACTCAGCGGGTTCATCACCGTAATTTCACTTTCCG
CTTCGCTGGGCTCTTCCTCTTCCTCTTGCGTCCGCATACCACGCGCCACTGGGTCGTCTTCATTCAGCCG
CCGCACTGTGCGCTTACCTCCTTTGCCATGCTTGATTAGCACCGGTGGGTTGCTGAAACCCACCATTTGT
AGCGCCACATCTTCTCTTTCTTCCTCGCTGTCCACGATTACCTCTGGTGATGGCGGGCGCTCGGGCTTGG
GAGAAGGGCGCTTCTTTTTCTTCTTGGGCGCAATGGCCAAATCCGCCGCCGAGGTCGATGGCCGCGGGCT
GGGTGTGCGCGGCACCAGCGCGTCTTGTGATGAGTCTTCCTCGTCCTCGGACTCGATACGCCGCCTCATC
CGCTTTTTTGGGGGCGCCCGGGGAGGCGGCGGCGACGGGGACGGGGACGACACGTCCTCCATGGTTGGGG
GACGTCGCGCCGCACCGCGTCCGCGCTCGGGGGTGGTTTCGCGCTGCTCCTCTTCCCGACTGGCCATTTC
CTTCTCCTATAGGCAGAAAAAGATCATGGAGTCAGTCGAGAAGAAGGACAGCCTAACCGCCCCCTCTGAG
TTCGCCACCACCGCCTCCACCGATGCCGCCAACGCGCCTACCACCTTCCCCGTCGAGGCACCCCCGCTTG
AGGAGGAGGAAGTGATTATCGAGCAGGACCCAGGTTTTGTAAGCGAAGACGACGAGGACCGCTCAGTACC
AACAGAGGATAAAAAGCAAGACCAGGACAACGCAGAGGCAAACGAGGAACAAGTCGGGCGGGGGGACGAA
AGGCATGGCGACTACCTAGATGTGGGAGACGACGTGCTGTTGAAGCATCTGCAGCGCCAGTGCGCCATTA
TCTGCGACGCGTTGCAAGAGCGCAGCGATGTGCCCCTCGCCATAGCGGATGTCAGCCTTGCCTACGAACG
CCACCTATTCTCACCGCGCGTACCCCCCAAACGCCAAGAAAACGGCACATGCGAGCCCAACCCGCGCCTC
AACTTCTACCCCGTATTTGCCGTGCCAGAGGTGCTTGCCACCTATCACATCTTTTTCCAAAACTGCAAGA
TACCCCTATCCTGCCGTGCCAACCGCAGCCGAGCGGACAAGCAGCTGGCCTTGCGGCAGGGCGCTGTCAT
ACCTGATATCGCCTCGCTCAACGAAGTGCCAAAAATCTTTGAGGGTCTTGGACGCGACGAGAAGCGCGCG
GCAAACGCTCTGCAACAGGAAAACAGCGAAAATGAAAGTCACTCTGGAGTGTTGGTGGAACTCGAGGGTG
ACAACGCGCGCCTAGCCGTACTAAAACGCAGCATCGAGGTCACCCACTTTGCCTACCCGGCACTTAACCT
ACCCCCCAAGGTCATGAGCACAGTCATGAGTGAGCTGATCGTGCGCCGTGCGCAGCCCCTGGAGAGGGAT
GCAAATTTGCAAGAACAAACAGAGGAGGGCCTACCCGCAGTTGGCGACGAGCAGCTAGCGCGCTGGCTTC
AAACGCGCGAGCCTGCCGACTTGGAGGAGCGACGCAAACTAATGATGGCCGCAGTGCTCGTTACCGTGGA
GCTTGAGTGCATGCAGCGGTTCTTTGCTGACCCGGAGATGCAGCGCAAGCTAGAGGAAACATTGCACTAC
ACCTTTCGACAGGGCTACGTACGCCAGGCCTGCAAGATCTCCAACGTGGAGCTCTGCAACCTGGTCTCCT
ACCTTGGAATTTTGCACGAAAACCGCCTTGGGCAAAACGTGCTTCATTCCACGCTCAAGGGCGAGGCGCG
CCGCGACTACGTCCGCGACTGCGTTTACTTATTTCTATGCTACACCTGGCAGACGGCCATGGGCGTTTGG
CAGCAGTGCTTGGAGGAGTGCAACCTCAAGGAGCTGCAGAAACTGCTAAAGCAAAACTTGAAGGACCTAT
GGACGGCCTTCAACGAGCGCTCCGTGGCCGCGCACCTGGCGGACATCATTTTCCCCGAACGCCTGCTTAA
AACCCTGCAACAGGGTCTGCCAGACTTCACCAGTCAAAGCATGTTGCAGAACTTTAGGAACTTTATCCTA
GAGCGCTCAGGAATCTTGCCCGCCACCTGCTGTGCACTTCCTAGCGACTTTGTGCCCATTAAGTACCGCG
AATGCCCTCCGCCGCTTTGGGGCCACTGCTACCTTCTGCAGCTAGCCAACTACCTTGCCTACCACTCTGA
CATAATGGAAGACGTGAGCGGTGACGGTCTACTGGAGTGTCACTGTCGCTGCAACCTATGCACCCCGCAC
CGCTCCCTGGTTTGCAATTCGCAGCTGCTTAACGAAAGTCAAATTATCGGTACCTTTGAGCTGCAGGGTC
CCTCGCCTGACGAAAAGTCCGCGGCTCCGGGGTTGAAACTCACTCCGGGGCTGTGGACGTCGGCTTACCT
TCGCAAATTTGTACCTGAGGACTACCACGCCCACGAGATTAGGTTCTACGAAGACCAATCCCGCCCGCCT
AATGCGGAGCTTACCGCCTGCGTCATTACCCAGGGCCACATTCTTGGCCAATTGCAAGCCATCAACAAAG
CCCGCCAAGAGTTTCTGCTACGAAAGGGACGGGGGGTTTACTTGGACCCCCAGTCCGGCGAGGAGCTCAA
CCCAATCCCCCCGCCGCCGCAGCCCTATCAGCAGCAGCCGCGGGCCCTTGCTTCCCAGGATGGCACCCAA
AAAGAAGCTGCAGCTGCCGCCGCCACCCACGGACGAGGAGGAATACTGGGACAGTCAGGCAGAGGAGGTT
TTGGACGAGGAGGAGGAGGACATGATGGAAGACTGGGAGAGCCTAGACGAGGAAGCTTCCGAGGTCGAAG
AGGTGTCAGACGAAACACCGTCACCCTCGGTCGCATTCCCCTCGCCGGCGCCCCAGAAATCGGCAACCGG
TTCCAGCATGGCTACAACCTCCGCTCCTCAGGCGCCGCCGGCACTGCCCGTTCGCCGACCCAACCGTAGA
TGGGACACCACTGGAACCAGGGCCGGTAAGTCCAAGCAGCCGCCGCCGTTAGCCCAAGAGCAACAACAGC
GCCAAGGCTACCGCTCATGGCGCGGGCACAAGAACGCCATAGTTGCTTGCTTGCAAGACTGTGGGGGCAA
CATCTCCTTCGCCCGCCGCTTTCTTCTCTACCATCACGGCGTGGCCTTCCCCCGTAACATCCTGCATTAC
TACCGTCATCTCTACAGCCCATACTGCACCGGCGGCAGCGGCAGCAACAGCAGCGGCCACACAGAAGCAA
AGGCGACCGGATAGCAAGACTCTGACAAAGCCCAAGAAATCCACAGCGGCGGCAGCAGCAGGAGGAGGAG
CGCTGCGTCTGGCGCCCAACGAACCCGTATCGACCCGCGAGCTTAGAAACAGGATTTTTCCCACTCTGTA
TGCTATATTTCAACAGAGCAGGGGCCAAGAACAAGAGCTGAAAATAAAAAACAGGTCTCTGCGATCCCTC
ACCCGCAGCTGCCTGTATCACAAAAGCGAAGATCAGCTTCGGCGCACGCTGGAAGACGCGGAGGCTCTCT
TCAGTAAATACTGCGCGCTGACTCTTAAGGACTAGTTTCGCGCCCTTTCTCAAATTTAAGCGCGAAAACT
ACGTCATCTCCAGCGGCCACACCCGGCGCCAGCACCTGTTGTCAGCGCCATTATGAGCAAGGAAATTCCC
ACGCCCTACATGTGGAGTTACCAGCCACAAATGGGACTTGCGGCTGGAGCTGCCCAAGACTACTCAACCC
GAATAAACTACATGAGCGCGGGACCCCACATGATATCCCGGGTCAACGGAATACGCGCCCACCGAAACCG
AATTCTCCTGGAACAGGCGGCTATTACCACCACACCTCGTAATAACCTTAATCCCCGTAGTTGGCCCGCT
GCCCTGGTGTACCAGGAAAGTCCCGCTCCCACCACTGTGGTACTTCCCAGAGACGCCCAGGCCGAAGTTC
AGATGACTAACTCAGGGGCGCAGCTTGCGGGCGGCTTTCGTCACAGGGTGCGGTCGCCCGGGCAGGGTAT
AACTCACCTGACAATCAGAGGGCGAGGTATTCAGCTCAACGACGAGTCGGTGAGCTCCTCGCTTGGTCTC
CGTCCGGACGGGACATTTCAGATCGGCGGCGCCGGCCGCTCTTCATTCACGCCTCGTCAGGCAATCCTAA
CTCTGCAGACCTCGTCCTCTGAGCCGCGCTCTGGAGGCATTGGAACTCTGCAATTTATTGAGGAGTTTGT
GCCATCGGTCTACTTTAACCCCTTCTCGGGACCTCCCGGCCACTATCCGGATCAATTTATTCCTAACTTT
GACGCGGTAAAGGACTCGGCGGACGGCTACGACTGAATGTTAAGTGGAGAGGCAGAGCAACTGCGCCTGA
AACACCTGGTCCACTGTCGCCGCCACAAGTGCTTTGCCCGCGACTCCGGTGAGTTTTGCTACTTTGAATT
GCCCGAGGATCATATCGAGGGCCCGGCGCACGGCGTCCGGCTTACCGCCCAGGGAGAGCTTGCCCGTAGC
CTGATTCGGGAGTTTACCCAGCGCCCCCTGCTAGTTGAGCGGGACAGGGGACCCTGTGTTCTCACTGTGA
TTTGCAACTGTCCTAACCCTGGATTACATCAAGATCTTTGTTGCCATCTCTGTGCTGAGTATAATAAATA
CAGAAATTAAAATATACTGGGGCTCCTATCGCCATCCTGTAAACGCCACCGTCTTCACCCGCCCAAGCAA
ACCAAGGCGAACCTTACCTGGTACTTTTAACATCTCTCCCTCTGTGATTTACAACAGTTTCAACCCAGAC
GGAGTGAGTCTACGAGAGAACCTCTCCGAGCTCAGCTACTCCATCAGAAAAAACACCACCCTCCTTACCT
GCCGGGAACGTACGAGTGCGTCACCGGCCGCTGCACCACACCTACCGCCTGACCGTAAACCAGACTTTTT
CCGGACAGACCTCAATAACTCTGTTTACCAGAACAGGAGGTGAGCTTAGAAAACCCTTAGGGTATTAGGC
CAAAGGCGCAGCTACTGTGGGGTTTATGAACAATTCAAGCAACTCTACGGGCTATTCTAATTCAGGTTTC
TCTAGAAATGGACGGAATTATTACAGAGCAGCGCCTGCTAGAAAGACGCAGGGCAGCGGCCGAGCAACAG
CGCATGAATCAAGAGCTCCAAGACATGGTTAACTTGCACCAGTGCAAAAGGGGTATCTTTTGTCTGGTAA
AGCAGGCCAAAGTCACCTACGACAGTAATACCACCGGACACCGCCTTAGCTACAAGTTGCCAACCAAGCG
TCAGAAATTGGTGGTCATGGTGGGAGAAAAGCCCATTACCATAACTCAGCACTCGGTAGAAACCGAAGGC
TGCATTCACTCACCTTGTCAAGGACCTGAGGATCTCTGCACCCTTATTAAGACCCTGTGCGGTCTCAAAG
ATCTTATTCCCTTTAACTAATAAAAAAAAATAATAAAGCATCACTTACTTAAAATCAGTTAGCAAATTTC
TGTCCAGTTTATTCAGCAGCACCTCCTTGCCCTCCTCCCAGCTCTGGTATTGCAGCTTCCTCCTGGCTGC
AAACTTTCTCCACAATCTAAATGGAATGTCAGTTTCCTCCTGTTCCTGTCCATCCGCACCCACTATCTTC
ATGTTGTTGCAGATGAAGCGCGCAAGACCGTCTGAAGATACCTTCAACCCCGTGTATCCATATGACACGG
AAACCGGTCCTCCAACTGTGCCTTTTCTTACTCCTCCCTTTGTATCCCCCAATGGGTTTCAAGAGAGTCC
CCCTGGGGTACTCTCTTTGCGCCTATCCGAACCTCTAGTTACCTCCAATGGCATGCTTGCGCTCAAAATG
GGCAACGGCCTCTCTCTGGACGAGGCCGGCAACCTTACCTCCCAAAATGTAACCACTGTGAGCCCACCTC
TCAAAAAAACCAAGTCAAACATAAACCTGGAAATATCTGCACCCCTCACAGTTACCTCAGAAGCCCTAAC
TGTGGCTGCCGCCGCACCTCTAATGGTCGCGGGCAACACACTCACCATGCAATCACAGGCCCCGCTAACC
GTGCACGACTCCAAACTTAGCATTGCCACCCAAGGACCCCTCACAGTGTCAGAAGGAAAGCTAGCCCTGC
AAACATCAGGCCCCCTCACCACCACCGATAGCAGTACCCTTACTATCACTGCCTCACCCCCTCTAACTAC
TGCCACTGGTAGCTTGGGCATTGACTTGAAAGAGCCCATTTATACACAAAATGGAAAACTAGGACTAAAG
TACGGGGCTCCTTTGCATGTAACAGACGACCTAAACACTTTGACCGTAGCAACTGGTCCAGGTGTGACTA
TTAATAATACTTCCTTGCAAACTAAAGTTACTGGAGCCTTGGGTTTTGATTCACAAGGCAATATGCAACT
TAATGTAGCAGGAGGACTAAGGATTGATTCTCAAAACAGACGCCTTATACTTGATGTTAGTTATCCGTTT
GATGCTCAAAACCAACTAAATCTAAGACTAGGACAGGGCCCTCTTTTTATAAACTCAGCCCACAACTTGG
ATATTAACTACAACAAAGGCCTTTACTTGTTTACAGCTTCAAACAATTCCAAAAAGCTTGAGGTTAACCT
AAGCACTGCCAAGGGGTTGATGTTTGACGCTACAGCCATAGCCATTAATGCAGGAGATGGGCTTGAATTT
GGTTCACCTAATGCACCAAACACAAATCCCCTCAAAACAAAAATTGGCCATGGCCTAGAATTTGATTCAA
ACAAGGCTATGGTTCCTAAACTAGGAACTGGCCTTAGTTTTGACAGCACAGGTGCCATTACAGTAGGAAA
CAAAAATAATGATAAGCTAACTTTGTGGACCACACCAGCTCCATCTCCTAACTGTAGACTAAATGCAGAG
AAAGATGCTAAACTCACTTTGGTCTTAACAAAATGTGGCAGTCAAATACTTGCTACAGTTTCAGTTTTGG
CTGTTAAAGGCAGTTTGGCTCCAATATCTGGAACAGTTCAAAGTGCTCATCTTATTATAAGATTTGACGA
AAATGGAGTGCTACTAAACAATTCCTTCCTGGACCCAGAATATTGGAACTTTAGAAATGGAGATCTTACT
GAAGGCACAGCCTATACAAACGCTGTTGGATTTATGCCTAACCTATCAGCTTATCCAAAATCTCACGGTA
AAACTGCCAAAAGTAACATTGTCAGTCAAGTTTACTTAAACGGAGACAAAACTAAACCTGTAACACTAAC
CATTACACTAAACGGTACACAGGAAACAGGAGACACAACTCCAAGTGCATACTCTATGTCATTTTCATGG
GACTGGTCTGGCCACAACTACATTAATGAAATATTTGCCACATCCTCTTACACTTTTTCATACATTGCCC
AAGAATAAAGAATCGTTTGTGTTATGTTTCAACGTGTTTATTTTTCAATTGCAGAAAATTTCGAATCATT
TTTCATTCAGTAGTATAGCCCCACCACCACATAGCTTATACAGATCACCGTACCTTAATCAAACTCACAG
AACCCTAGTATTCAACCTGCCACCTCCCTCCCAACACACAGAGTACACAGTCCTTTCTCCCCGGCTGGCC
TTAAAAAGCATCATATCATGGGTAACAGACATATTCTTAGGTGTTATATTCCACACGGTTTCCTGTCGAG
CCAAACGCTCATCAGTGATATTAATAAACTCCCCGGGCAGCTCACTTAAGTTCATGTCGCTGTCCAGCTG
CTGAGCCACAGGCTGCTGTCCAACTTGCGGTTGCTTAACGGGCGGCGAAGGAGAAGTCCACGCCTACATG
GGGGTAGAGTCATAATCGTGCATCAGGATAGGGCGGTGGTGCTGCAGCAGCGCGCGAATAAACTGCTGCC
GCCGCCGCTCCGTCCTGCAGGAATACAACATGGCAGTGGTCTCCTCAGCGATGATTCGCACCGCCCGCAG
CATAAGGCGCCTTGTCCTCCGGGCACAGCAGCGCACCCTGATCTCACTTAAATCAGCACAGTAACTGCAG
CACAGCACCACAATATTGTTCAAAATCCCACAGTGCAAGGCGCTGTATCCAAAGCTCATGGCGGGGACCA
CAGAACCCACGTGGCCATCATACCACAAGCGCAGGTAGATTAAGTGGCGACCCCTCATAAACACGCTGGA
CATAAACATTACCTCTTTTGGCATGTTGTAATTCACCACCTCCCGGTACCATATAAACCTCTGATTAAAC
ATGGCGCCATCCACCACCATCCTAAACCAGCTGGCCAAAACCTGCCCGCCGGCTATACACTGCAGGGAAC
CGGGACTGGAACAATGACAGTGGAGAGCCCAGGACTCGTAACCATGGATCATCATGCTCGTCATGATATC
AATGTTGGCACAACACAGGCACACGTGCATACACTTCCTCAGGATTACAAGCTCCTCCCGCGTTAGAACC
ATATCCCAGGGAACAACCCATTCCTGAATCAGCGTAAATCCCACACTGCAGGGAAGACCTCGCACGTAAC
TCACGTTGTGCATTGTCAAAGTGTTACATTCGGGCAGCAGCGGATGATCCTCCAGTATGGTAGCGCGGGT
TTCTGTCTCAAAAGGAGGTAGACGATCCCTACTGTACGGAGTGCGCCGAGACAACCGAGATCGTGTTGGT
CGTAGTGTCATGCCAAATGGAACGCCGGACGTAGTCATATTTCCTGAAGCAAAACCAGGTGCGGGCGTGA
CAAACAGATCTGCGTCTCCGGTCTCGCCGCTTAGATCGCTCTGTGTAGTAGTTGTAGTATATCCACTCTC
TCAAAGCATCCAGGCGCCCCCTGGCTTCGGGTTCTATGTAAACTCCTTCATGCGCCGCTGCCCTGATAAC
ATCCACCACCGCAGAATAAGCCACACCCAGCCAACCTACACATTCGTTCTGCGAGTCACACACGGGAGGA
GCGGGAAGAGCTGGAAGAACCATGTTTTTTTTTTTATTCCAAAAGATTATCCAAAACCTCAAAATGAAGA
TCTATTAAGTGAACGCGCTCCCCTCCGGTGGCGTGGTCAAACTCTACAGCCAAAGAACAGATAATGGCAT
TTGTAAGATGTTGCACAATGGCTTCCAAAAGGCAAACGGCCCTCACGTCCAAGTGGACGTAAAGGCTAAA
CCCTTCAGGGTGAATCTCCTCTATAAACATTCCAGCACCTTCAACCATGCCCAAATAATTCTCATCTCGC
CACCTTCTCAATATATCTCTAAGCAAATCCCGAATATTAAGTCCGGCCATTGTAAAAATCTGCTCCAGAG
CGCCCTCCACCTTCAGCCTCAAGCAGCGAATCATGATTGCAAAAATTCAGGTTCCTCACAGACCTGTATA
AGATTCAAAAGCGGAACATTAACAAAAATACCGCGATCCCGTAGGTCCCTTCGCAGGGCCAGCTGAACAT
AATCGTGCAGGTCTGCACGGACCAGCGCGGCCACTTCCCCGCCAGGAACCATGACAAAAGAACCCACACT
GATTATGACACGCATACTCGGAGCTATGCTAACCAGCGTAGCCCCGATGTAAGCTTGTTGCATGGGCGGC
GATATAAAATGCAAGGTGCTGCTCAAAAAATCAGGCAAAGCCTCGCGCAAAAAAGAAAGCACATCGTAGT
CATGCTCATGCAGATAAAGGCAGGTAAGCTCCGGAACCACCACAGAAAAAGACACCATTTTTCTCTCAAA
CATGTCTGCGGGTTTCTGCATAAACACAAAATAAAATAACAAAAAAACATTTAAACATTAGAAGCCTGTC
TTACAACAGGAAAAACAACCCTTATAAGCATAAGACGGACTACGGCCATGCCGGCGTGACCGTAAAAAAA
CTGGTCACCGTGATTAAAAAGCACCACCGACAGCTCCTCGGTCATGTCCGGAGTCATAATGTAAGACTCG
GTAAACACATCAGGTTGATTCACATCGGTCAGTGCTAAAAAGCGACCGAAATAGCCCGGGGGAATACATA
CCCGCAGGCGTAGAGACAACATTACAGCCCCCATAGGAGGTATAACAAAATTAATAGGAGAGAAAAACAC
ATAAACACCTGAAAAACCCTCCTGCCTAGGCAAAATAGCACCCTCCCGCTCCAGAACAACATACAGCGCT
TCCACAGCGGCAGCCATAACAGTCAGCCTTACCAGTAAAAAAGAAAACCTATTAAAAAAACACCACTCGA
CACGGCACCAGCTCAATCAGTCACAGTGTAAAAAAGGGCCAAGTGCAGAGCGAGTATATATAGGACTAAA
AAATGACGTAACGGTTAAAGTCCACAAAAAACACCCAGAAAACCGCACGCGAACCTACGCCCAGAAACGA
AAGCCAAAAAACCCACAACTTCCTCAAATCGTCACTTCCGTTTTCCCACGTTACGTCACTTCCCATTTTA
AGAAAACTACAATTCCCAACACATACAAGTTACTCCGCCCTAAAACCTACGTCACCCGCCCCGTTCCCAC
GCCCCGCGCCACGTCACAAACTCCACCCCCTCATTATCATATTGGCTTCAATCCAAAATAAGGTATATTA
TTGATGATGTTAATTAATTTAAATCCGCATGCGATATCGAGCTCTCCCGGGAATTCGGATCTGCGACGCG
AGGCTGGATGGCCTTCCCCATTATGATTCTTCTCGCTTCCGGCGGCATCGGGATGCCCGCGTTGCAGGCC
ATGCTGTCCAGGCAGGTAGATGACGACCATCAGGGACAGCTTCAAGGCCAGCAAAAGGCCAGGAACCGTA
AAAAGGCCGCGTTGCTGGCGTTTTTCCATAGGCTCCGCCCCCCTGACGAGCATCACAAAAATCGACGCTC
AAGTCAGAGGTGGCGAAACCCGACAGGACTATAAAGATACCAGGCGTTTCCCCCTGGAAGCTCCCTCGTG
CGCTCTCCTGTTCCGACCCTGCCGCTTACCGGATACCTGTCCGCCTTTCTCCCTTCGGGAAGCGTGGCGC
TTTCTCATAGCTCACGCTGTAGGTATCTCAGTTCGGTGTAGGTCGTTCGCTCCAAGCTGGGCTGTGTGCA
CGAACCCCCCGTTCAGCCCGACCGCTGCGCCTTATCCGGTAACTATCGTCTTGAGTCCAACCCGGTAAGA
CACGACTTATCGCCACTGGCAGCAGCCACTGGTAACAGGATTAGCAGAGCGAGGTATGTAGGCGGTGCTA
CAGAGTTCTTGAAGTGGTGGCCTAACTACGGCTACACTAGAAGGACAGTATTTGGTATCTGCGCTCTGCT
GAAGCCAGTTACCTTCGGAAAAAGAGTTGGTAGCTCTTGATCCGGCAAACAAACCACCGCTGGTAGCGGT
GGTTTTTTTGTTTGCAAGCAGCAGATTACGCGCAGAAAAAAAGGATCTCAAGAAGATCCTTTGATCTTTT
CTACGGGGTCTGACGCTCAGTGGAACGAAAACTCACGTTAAGGGATTTTGGTCATGAGATTATCAAAAAG
GATCTTCACCTAGATCCTTTTAAATCAATCTAAAGTATATATGAGTAAACTTGGTCTGACAGTTACCAAT
GCTTAATCAGTGAGGCACCTATCTCAGCGATCTGTCTATTTCGTTCATCCATAGTTGCCTGACTCCCCGT
CGTGTAGATAACTACGATACGGGAGGGCTTACCATCTGGCCCCAGTGCTGCAATGATACCGCGAGACCCA
CGCTCACCGGCTCCAGATTTATCAGCAATAAACCAGCCAGCCGGAAGGGCCGAGCGCAGAAGTGGTCCTG
CAACTTTATCCGCCTCCATCCAGTCTATTAATTGTTGCCGGGAAGCTAGAGTAAGTAGTTCGCCAGTTAA
TAGTTTGCGCAACGTTGTTGCCATTGCTACAGGCATCGTGGTGTCACGCTCGTCGTTTGGTATGGCTTCA
TTCAGCTCCGGTTCCCAACGATCAAGGCGAGTTACATGATCCCCCATGTTGTGCAAAAAAGCGGTTAGCT
CCTTCGGTCCTCCGATCGTTGTCAGAAGTAAGTTGGCCGCAGTGTTATCACTCATGGTTATGGCAGCACT
GCATAATTCTCTTACTGTCATGCCATCCGTAAGATGCTTTTCTGTGACTGGTGAGTACTCAACCAAGTCA
TTCTGAGAATAGTGTATGCGGCGACCGAGTTGCTCTTGCCCGGCGTCAACACGGGATAATACCGCGCCAC
ATAGCAGAACTTTAAAAGTGCTCATCATTGGAAAACGTTCTTCGGGGCGAAAACTCTCAAGGATCTTACC
GCTGTTGAGATCCAGTTCGATGTAACCCACTCGTGCACCCAACTGATCTTCAGCATCTTTTACTTTCACC
AGCGTTTCTGGGTGAGCAAAAACAGGAAGGCAAAATGCCGCAAAAAAGGGAATAAGGGCGACACGGAAAT
GTTGAATACTCATACTCTTCCTTTTTCAATATTATTGAAGCATTTATCAGGGTTATTGTCTCATGAGCGG
ATACATATTTGAATGTATTTAGAAAAATAAACAAATAGGGGTTCCGCGCACATTTCCCCGAAAAGTGCCA
CCTGACGTCTAAGAAACCATTATTATCATGACATTAACCTATAAAAATAGGCGTATCACGAGGCCCTTTC
GTCTTCAAGAATTGGATCCGAATTCCCGGGAGAGCTCGATATCGCATGCGGATTTAAATTAATTAA
