>Addgene plasmid #83252 | pAD-CMV-STAT5A-DN-CMV-GFP | addgene partial sequence | sequence record 173262 | Addgene Partial NGS Result
TACATATTTGAATGTATTTAGAAAAATAAACAAATAGGGGTTCCGCGCACATTTCCCCGAAAAGTGCCAC
CTGCATAATGAAAGACCCCACCTGTAGGTTTGGCAAGCTAGCTTAAGTAACGCCATTTTGCAAGGCATGG
AAAAATACATAACTGAGAATAGAGAAGTTCAGATCAAGGTCAGGAACAGATGGAACAGCTGAATATGGGC
CAAACAGGATATCTGTGGTAAGCAGTTCCTGCCCCGGCTCAGGGCCAAGAACAGATGGAACAGCTGAATA
TGGGCCAAACAGGATATCTGTGGTAAGCAGTTCCTGCCCCGGCTCAGGGCCAAGAACAGATGGTCCCCAG
ATGCGGTCCAGCCCTCAGCAGTTTCTAGAGAACCATCAGATGTTTCCAGGGTGCCCCAAGGACCTGAAAT
GACCCTGTGCCTTATTTGAACTAACCAATCAGTTCGCTTCTCGCTTCTGTTCGCGCGCTTCTGCTCCCCG
AGCTCAATAAAAGAGCCCACAACCCCTCACTCGGGGCGCCAGTCCTCCGATTGACTGAGTCGCCCGGGTA
CCCGTGTATCCAATAAACCCTCTTGCAGTTGCATCCGACTTGTGGTCTCGCTGTTCCTTGGGAGGGTCTC
CTCTGAGTGATTGACTACCCGTCAGCGGGGGTCTTTCACATGCAGCATGTATCAAAATTAATTTGGTTTT
TTTTCTTAAGTATTTACATTAAATGGCCATAGTTGCATTAATGAATCGGCCAACGCGCGGGGAGAGGCGG
TTTGCGTATTGGGCGCTCTTCCGCTTCCTCGCTCACTGACTCGCTGCGCTCGGTCGTTCGGCTGCGGCGA
GCGGTATCAGCTCACTCAAAGGCGGTAATACGGTTATCCACAGAATCAGGGGATAACGCAGGAAAGAACA
TGTGAGCAAAAGGCCAGCAAAAGGCCAGGAACCGTAAAAAGGCCGCGTTGCTGGCGTTTTTCCATAGGCT
CCGCCCCCCTGACGAGCATCACAAAAATCGACGCTCAAGTCAGAGGTGGCGAAACCCGACAGGACTATAA
AGATACCAGGCGTTTCCCCCTGGAAGCTCCCTCGTGCGCTCTCCTGTTCCGACCCTGCCGCTTACCGGAT
ACCTGTCCGCCTTTCTCCCTTCGGGAAGCGTGGCGCTTTCTCATAGCTCACGCTGTAGGTATCTCAGTTC
GGTGTAGGTCGTTCGCTCCAAGCTGGGCTGTGTGCACGAACCCCCCGTTCAGCCCGACCGCTGCGCCTTA
TCCGGTAACTATCGTCTTGAGTCCAACCCGGTAAGACACGACTTATCGCCACTGGCAGCAGCCACTGGTA
ACAGGATTAGCAGAGCGAGGTATGTAGGCGGTGCTACAGAGTTCTTGAAGTGGTGGCCTAACTACGGCTA
CACTAGAAGAACAGTATTTGGTATCTGCGCTCTGCTGAAGCCAGTTACCTTCGGAAAAAGAGTTGGTAGC
TCTTGATCCGGCAAACAAACCACCGCTGGTAGCGGTGGTTTTTTTGTTTGCAAGCAGCAGATTACGCGCA
GAAAAAAAGGATCTCAAGAAGATCCTTTGATCTTTTCTACGGGGTCTGACGCTCAGTGGAACGAAAACTC
ACGTTAAGGGATTTTGGTCATGAGATTATCAAAAAGGATCTTCACCTAGATCCTTTTGCGGCCGGCCGCA
AATCAATCTAAAGTATATATGAGTAAACTTGGTCTGACAGTTACCAATGCTTAATCAGTGAGGCACCTAT
CTCAGCGATCTGTCTATTTCGTTCATCCATAGTTGCCTGACTCCCCGTCGTGTAGATAACTACGATACGG
GAGGGCTTACCATCTGGCCCCAGTGCTGCAATGATACCGCGAGACCCACGCTCACCGGCTCCAGATTTAT
CAGCAATAAACCAGCCAGCCGGAAGGGCCGAGCGCAGAAGTGGTCCTGCAACTTTATCCGCCTCCATCCA
GTCTATTAATTGTTGCCGGGAAGCTAGAGTAAGTAGTTCGCCAGTTAATAGTTTGCGCAACGTTGTTGCC
ATTGCTACAGGCATCGTGGTGTCACGCTCGTCGTTTGGTATGGCTTCATTCAGCTCCGGTTCCCAACGAT
CAAGGCGAGTTACATGATCCCCCATGTTGTGCAAAAAAGCGGTTAGCTCCTTCGGTCCTCCGATCGTTGT
CAGAAGTAAGTTGGCCGCAGTGTTATCACTCATGGTTATGGCAGCACTGCATAATTCTCTTACTGTCATG
CCATCCGTAAGATGCTTTTCTGTGACTGGTGAGTACTCAACCAAGTCATTCTGAGAATAGTGTATGCGGC
GACCGAGTTGCTCTTGCCCGGCGTCAATACGGGATAATACCGCGCCACATAGCAGAACTTTAAAAGTGCT
CATCATTGGAAAACGTTCTTCGGGGCGAAAACTCTCAAGGATCTTACCGCTGTTGAGATCCAGTTCGATG
TAACCCACTCGTGCACCCAACTGATCTTCAGCATCTTTTACTTTCACCAGCGTTTCTGGGTGAGCAAAAA
CAGGAAGGCAAAATGCCGCAAAAAAGGGAATAAGGGCGACACGGAAATGTTGAATACTCATACTCTTCCT
TTTTCAATATTATTGAAGCATTTATCAGGGTTATTGTCTCATGAGCGGA
